# Supplementary material for: Genome-wide screen identifies novel genes required for Borrelia burgdorferi survival in its Ixodes tick vector
Source: PLoS Pathog. 2019 May 14;15(5):e1007644. doi: 10.1371/journal.ppat.1007644 (PMC6516651; doi:10.1371/journal.ppat.1007644)
Supplement: S2 File — This is the genebank file used for TN-seq protocols. The file contains all accession numbers to the sequences used for generation of the input file for bowtie. (GBK) [file ppat.1007644.s007.gbk]

LOCUS       plasmid_cp32-1              30750 bp    DNA     circular BCT 21-DEC-2011
DEFINITION  Borrelia burgdorferi B31 plasmid cp32-1, complete sequence.
ACCESSION   NC_000948
VERSION     NC_000948.1  GI:11497060
DBLINK      Project: 57581
KEYWORDS    .
SOURCE      Borrelia burgdorferi B31
  ORGANISM  Borrelia burgdorferi B31
            Bacteria; Spirochaetes; Spirochaetales; Spirochaetaceae; Borrelia;
            Borrelia burgdorferi group.
REFERENCE   1  (bases 1 to 30750)
  AUTHORS   Casjens,S., Palmer,N., van Vugt,R., Huang,W.M., Stevenson,B.,
            Rosa,P., Lathigra,R., Sutton,G., Peterson,J., Dodson,R.J., Haft,D.,
            Hickey,E., Gwinn,M., White,O. and Fraser,C.M.
  TITLE     A bacterial genome in flux: the twelve linear and nine circular
            extrachromosomal DNAs in an infectious isolate of the Lyme disease
            spirochete Borrelia burgdorferi
  JOURNAL   Mol. Microbiol. 35 (3), 490-516 (2000)
   PUBMED   10672174
REFERENCE   2  (bases 1 to 30750)
  CONSRTM   NCBI Genome Project
  TITLE     Direct Submission
  JOURNAL   Submitted (01-DEC-2000) National Center for Biotechnology
            Information, NIH, Bethesda, MD 20894, USA
REFERENCE   3  (bases 1 to 30750)
  AUTHORS   Fraser,C.M., Casjens,S., Huang,W.M., Sutton,G.G., Lathigra,R.,
            White,O., Dodson,R., Hickey,E.K., Gwinn,M., Peterson,J.,
            van-Vugt,R., Palmer,N., Haft,D., Rosa,P. and Stevenson,B.
  TITLE     Direct Submission
  JOURNAL   Submitted (11-NOV-1999) The Institute for Genomic Research, 9712
            Medical Center Dr, Rockville, MD 20850, USA
COMMENT     PROVISIONAL REFSEQ: This record has not yet been subject to final
            NCBI review. The reference sequence was derived from AE001575.
            COMPLETENESS: full length.
FEATURES             Location/Qualifiers
     source          1..30750
                     /organism="Borrelia burgdorferi B31"
                     /mol_type="genomic DNA"
                     /strain="B31"
                     /db_xref="taxon:224326"
                     /plasmid="cp32-1"
     gene            66..1289
                     /locus_tag="BB_P01"
                     /db_xref="GeneID:1194468"
     CDS             66..1289
                     /locus_tag="BB_P01"
                     /note="hypothetical protein; identified by Glimmer2;
                     putative"
                     /codon_start=1
                     /transl_table=11
                     /product="hypothetical protein"
                     /protein_id="NP_051162.1"
                     /db_xref="GI:11497090"
                     /db_xref="GeneID:1194468"
                     /translation="MCDLRKTKLIDKISSLELYKYSIFFRNYIENVAEDCLKNGLILE
                     SAAHNVSEVELARLKVQLKNALLNCIISYRFHGIGYVLVKTKDTLIDLEQPVNIELPI
                     GFEYLDYEYVRDLGVDFDHITYKVKSNNKNNSLDAVKIHKSRLIIYENFDYILKRYVP
                     CYTESFLLDIYLFEKIYVEIERRIENHNFLFYKDESLVQLQDALSSATTSLSALTQSN
                     NDRGSGILSSFLRKQNSNNHSKDISNLRNLNDSLSQELARLKSNLNNEGMFYTATPSA
                     SLEVIKYDLSYLKEALALIKAKIGADTKEPLTRSFNEQAKGLGNDGKGDRSNYYDFLK
                     GVQEQVENSCNLKLTKYFGLDMKFNSLIMLSEEQKVERDIKLIELYSKYNQLIQSSSF
                     NNEELAMLKEKLFSF"
     gene            1306..1998
                     /locus_tag="BB_P02"
                     /db_xref="GeneID:1194469"
     CDS             1306..1998
                     /locus_tag="BB_P02"
                     /note="hypothetical protein; identified by Glimmer2;
                     putative"
                     /codon_start=1
                     /transl_table=11
                     /product="hypothetical protein"
                     /protein_id="NP_051163.1"
                     /db_xref="GI:11497091"
                     /db_xref="GeneID:1194469"
                     /translation="MTEKEEKEDLQAQDKEEQQIKADTKVISVQEFEEYMRFKEQANS
                     KSKETSRDLSINERITKELAEVEERERIEKQLLLEAERINEIDTLAKAHLSNHFNKEV
                     LLAKGYTLKDIMQAQRRELVRKFVPIEQIKAIAKVSDISHIDGEILEQLVSLAKVNIK
                     LRKNASSSSSSVDSIKGNIAIKSEERASLLDSNFVPINFTEFVQAISNTYKQRRIQFY
                     ENLKRHKRTSIA"
     gene            2011..2568
                     /locus_tag="BB_P03"
                     /db_xref="GeneID:1194470"
     CDS             2011..2568
                     /locus_tag="BB_P03"
                     /note="hypothetical protein; identified by Glimmer2;
                     putative"
                     /codon_start=1
                     /transl_table=11
                     /product="hypothetical protein"
                     /protein_id="NP_051164.1"
                     /db_xref="GI:11497092"
                     /db_xref="GeneID:1194470"
                     /translation="MSDITKIKQEFDKKVAEIQALMKNPQQDSGLLSNSIDFRDQNLI
                     FSNSGGVCTSSKDKIENYPAKGYPYKRGVKLSFGDGTTELEVEAGGGDDLYGVCSDID
                     EFSGMATVIPITNNFTGYLTLKKDGQNGVNPGDKLNFNQHGELEKVTGAQKSVNAIAL
                     SKAHKLTEDLFIVLASVFGNRAIKG"
     gene            2575..3339
                     /locus_tag="BB_P04"
                     /db_xref="GeneID:1194471"
     CDS             2575..3339
                     /locus_tag="BB_P04"
                     /note="hypothetical protein; identified by Glimmer2;
                     putative"
                     /codon_start=1
                     /transl_table=11
                     /product="hypothetical protein"
                     /protein_id="NP_051165.1"
                     /db_xref="GI:11497093"
                     /db_xref="GeneID:1194471"
                     /translation="MALKGNMQVENLEAVEDPQVDLGAQVSAAPRAKRQARQAEDVQG
                     EDPYLESISELDDVLLKFKKYSKSMSSIENKVFSSSSGCFKSKNERVDAYSFACSSYT
                     DKIEEYLYDPANSFPYKRGVKLVPKENSIYVEVGADTDMYGICVDVCEFSCTAYVLPI
                     TNNFEGYLVTRNPSIKIGEILDINNNGVIIKAGGGPPTAINIYALSDSFTINFAPEDG
                     NQDQNRYPRQEYSINLIKVAIFGNRGLEKTVNPDGG"
     gene            3369..3941
                     /locus_tag="BB_P05"
                     /pseudo
                     /db_xref="GeneID:1194472"
     gene            3963..4922
                     /locus_tag="BB_P06"
                     /db_xref="GeneID:1194442"
     CDS             3963..4922
                     /locus_tag="BB_P06"
                     /note="similar to GP:1663561 percent identity: 98.37;
                     identified by sequence similarity; putative"
                     /codon_start=1
                     /transl_table=11
                     /product="hypothetical protein"
                     /protein_id="NP_051167.2"
                     /db_xref="GI:364556427"
                     /db_xref="GeneID:1194442"
                     /translation="MELFDENYYAKAVANIIGEVKDPIMYKWFSPDQIEDVDLQMGYQ
                     KTVKWDAFLNANPTTIANEVNTISTIGFSSEVVRLNYLKLQYKFRHLKQTSEKFYTSD
                     SYIGDINNNLLPFAQAYKLASSEIIKLINHFVLTGTVSIQKDGKNQKRLLPNMYGLLN
                     MPEQIKEEVASGDKDKMDKIFEKIEAGLSKLELGDEFSTPMMVIVDPATSLKLVKPYA
                     AAQGAASSCEKWEDVLIQTIKAINNREDVYIETSNLLKHKILIYPLNSELIKFKPSKY
                     MLPTPNEQVDKDSTDVAHSYIDFVLGGLLATRKTILQVNIKQS"
     gene            4942..5397
                     /locus_tag="BB_P07"
                     /db_xref="GeneID:1194443"
     CDS             4942..5397
                     /locus_tag="BB_P07"
                     /note="similar to GP:1663562 percent identity: 98.68;
                     identified by sequence similarity; putative"
                     /codon_start=1
                     /transl_table=11
                     /product="hypothetical protein"
                     /protein_id="NP_051168.2"
                     /db_xref="GI:364556428"
                     /db_xref="GeneID:1194443"
                     /translation="MSEQESLQAQVAGEEELLVTKLHSEVLLLLGIDKFALSRQNFLL
                     HLSLLQAILVTRGIDASSLTYEQIFLLTFYHMGCQLRKQGVVREFEFDRIKKEKFNEL
                     ELDYYPSSSGGEEGGEGSCGSNKNFCSQLDAFLEKLKRETSTPSCVGVV"
     gene            5397..5780
                     /locus_tag="BB_P08"
                     /db_xref="GeneID:1194444"
     CDS             5397..5780
                     /locus_tag="BB_P08"
                     /note="similar to GP:1663563 percent identity: 97.64;
                     identified by sequence similarity; putative"
                     /codon_start=1
                     /transl_table=11
                     /product="hypothetical protein"
                     /protein_id="NP_051169.2"
                     /db_xref="GI:364556429"
                     /db_xref="GeneID:1194444"
                     /translation="MNGVRKRLSDMSFRMINVFKDPKPLKFYKGTVVKLENDSSYQRV
                     FDKTKYIEFAGVIIDIKPQELAILYDSDMSDIQGYSKLYTYQDLNYEPKDRISIADLV
                     YFEIFSIDSSIGYFTLVLKEFIWTN"
     gene            5768..6157
                     /locus_tag="BB_P09"
                     /db_xref="GeneID:1194445"
     CDS             5768..6157
                     /locus_tag="BB_P09"
                     /note="similar to GP:1663564 percent identity: 100.00;
                     identified by sequence similarity; putative"
                     /codon_start=1
                     /transl_table=11
                     /product="hypothetical protein"
                     /protein_id="NP_051170.1"
                     /db_xref="GI:11497067"
                     /db_xref="GeneID:1194445"
                     /translation="MDKLEFKMELEIGWFGGRAGIAKMHEKGSSNLPARKHLTKIASS
                     SEFREYINNSYINSKFNLDPKSGMEAIGQAFIRYYENYLLSAQVTPALKANTIKSKFK
                     RGSNTAAIPLVDTAKMLSEITYKVTLE"
     gene            6154..6720
                     /locus_tag="BB_P10"
                     /db_xref="GeneID:1194446"
     CDS             6154..6720
                     /locus_tag="BB_P10"
                     /note="similar to GP:1663565 percent identity: 97.98;
                     identified by sequence similarity; putative"
                     /codon_start=1
                     /transl_table=11
                     /product="hypothetical protein"
                     /protein_id="NP_051171.1"
                     /db_xref="GI:11497068"
                     /db_xref="GeneID:1194446"
                     /translation="MIFTLDMVLNHLTQIFKGFKAYATENNFECDIINTYNHPYLSKI
                     TAASSNIIALKFDGTENLFDHNYRAGVFYENALEFSINFQIYIIAIVLNAKDFDANSR
                     MLMLYSMLSDFLHNKAHKYNLPSLQPDYINKINFYIYPTSNMQTVGLINLGTKYSNHA
                     YSASIAFNASVKAIEILKEEYEIAARYN"
     gene            6701..7813
                     /locus_tag="BB_P11"
                     /db_xref="GeneID:1194473"
     CDS             6701..7813
                     /locus_tag="BB_P11"
                     /note="hypothetical protein; identified by Glimmer2;
                     putative"
                     /codon_start=1
                     /transl_table=11
                     /product="hypothetical protein"
                     /protein_id="NP_051172.1"
                     /db_xref="GI:11497095"
                     /db_xref="GeneID:1194473"
                     /translation="MPQDTISVSLLDSRIQASRPNYYNPLLVYKTAKIKVNKDAASYK
                     ILNLTVNNYEKQIETLEKENGNGEDQFGKEKTLLKTAMSNFFNSSEESLKSADLFIYK
                     DKPEELKNYLKVHRHTFVVLINTEGDASDDGLKIYKDDYNKFKKPSTFFVFSTKEQEI
                     KELFKDKGNTEKERNIAVYSNNKDNLHLKFISQYLHQASIFHAVNPYGMPLAATPLVD
                     DTVIGKLRTAKINFYSLLNETGLDGVPAFKEGVDLAGGAIDEQFTYHYIKNEAIIELI
                     RIWNKNNRQNSKLSALQLSGARDNAYTSAIECLLKRFVDRGLIIEYKNLRLTLSPTPQ
                     LKLELSVNITYNFSINAVALVITTQDIVDYQNSLSA"
     gene            7828..8256
                     /locus_tag="BB_P12"
                     /db_xref="GeneID:1194474"
     CDS             7828..8256
                     /locus_tag="BB_P12"
                     /note="hypothetical protein; identified by Glimmer2;
                     putative"
                     /codon_start=1
                     /transl_table=11
                     /product="hypothetical protein"
                     /protein_id="NP_051173.1"
                     /db_xref="GI:11497096"
                     /db_xref="GeneID:1194474"
                     /translation="MQFYDLREVYFSIGGTQLHSGKLELTSEPTTRAVISSEDKGMPV
                     ISLRDPKTITYVFNIEVTLGSHDYILLTELSDEQFYNMDVRKEDKMLDLAFNDRIATK
                     IISNYAIFTEEPSRSYSAEAEKVSFEIRAINCQKSKPNNS"
     gene            8272..8727
                     /locus_tag="BB_P13"
                     /db_xref="GeneID:1194475"
     CDS             8272..8727
                     /locus_tag="BB_P13"
                     /note="hypothetical protein; identified by Glimmer2;
                     putative"
                     /codon_start=1
                     /transl_table=11
                     /product="hypothetical protein"
                     /protein_id="NP_051174.1"
                     /db_xref="GI:11497097"
                     /db_xref="GeneID:1194475"
                     /translation="MIMRYKMKILTKNKTYEYPLRVLPVYEWDKVLGFNQSDAVLKLN
                     EVKYLREITSLMISPKFLDEFYVILDQNREFISYYKDYLVAIIYTAQFNTFHLDNDLK
                     KPALVYLSEYENNVGDFVAFDYINENFDYEKVATSLSSSTSNSNELVAK"
     gene            8724..8960
                     /locus_tag="BB_P14"
                     /db_xref="GeneID:1194476"
     CDS             8724..8960
                     /locus_tag="BB_P14"
                     /note="hypothetical protein; identified by Glimmer2;
                     putative"
                     /codon_start=1
                     /transl_table=11
                     /product="hypothetical protein"
                     /protein_id="NP_051175.1"
                     /db_xref="GI:11497098"
                     /db_xref="GeneID:1194476"
                     /translation="MNKRNRDIDKAIASLDETRKKYFNLLDEIKNDKYYFPVIMNICS
                     YDSVKKLPYDELLEVNRLAEIKLEKELYELILSK"
     gene            8968..10242
                     /locus_tag="BB_P15"
                     /db_xref="GeneID:1194477"
     CDS             8968..10242
                     /locus_tag="BB_P15"
                     /note="hypothetical protein; identified by Glimmer2;
                     putative"
                     /codon_start=1
                     /transl_table=11
                     /product="hypothetical protein"
                     /protein_id="NP_051176.1"
                     /db_xref="GI:11497099"
                     /db_xref="GeneID:1194477"
                     /translation="MSDKFTIKFKGILDHAATKKAIEQDISKMEKYLKPKKSSLGSTK
                     DIVKNNLSDKKKELSRQSKFESLRERVEKYRLTQTKKLIKQGMGFEKARKEAFRRSLM
                     SDRDKRRLEYKELAKESKAKSKMLAASQGKGLVAKIAIGSALGNIISNAMSKVGGGLL
                     GFAKKAVEEDTKTKRTQLLNKAFYGDPKEKEGLLKIIGGMKGFERDLEKEEFLNQASV
                     FKGTLRDLDMLNETNLKNAVEFAAMLKSSGAMSSEDAVKAVNSVLGGDGSELFDLLKK
                     SGVGDKYIEDAKMAWQSGAQVDLESRITKMMEMFEDFKSFGLTKKVNNAESIQSNLAS
                     AEQTLQNLTTTVLDPLLDLINKITNYFKDFAFETHIINPIINGIKSIFNLNYFFAKLK
                     SMLPGWMGGDEGAALKKLQEEIQNQDNANSTP"
     gene            10265..10948
                     /locus_tag="BB_P16"
                     /db_xref="GeneID:1194478"
     CDS             10265..10948
                     /locus_tag="BB_P16"
                     /note="hypothetical protein; identified by Glimmer2;
                     putative"
                     /codon_start=1
                     /transl_table=11
                     /product="hypothetical protein"
                     /protein_id="NP_051177.1"
                     /db_xref="GI:11497100"
                     /db_xref="GeneID:1194478"
                     /translation="MTSNKKIANNAANKIDINNKITNNHDIEKKKIKEKINDIEKKEI
                     REITRIIRDVITQIFALFGADNFLVLFPRMDLKGFGYIPQLFFIKPKNELITRTYNTS
                     CSKRPVINYYDRKAEYVSYNPVMTGEHISLNGGILTSLYKDMISLLKMTVFGNTMLRF
                     DAHLVKEQLANRIQAQVPFSIYSPTFGLKELAVITSLSFKDTPFIDEVEVSLSIEIVK
                     TFALEKYKG"
     gene            10952..11902
                     /locus_tag="BB_P17"
                     /db_xref="GeneID:1194479"
     CDS             10952..11902
                     /locus_tag="BB_P17"
                     /note="hypothetical protein; identified by Glimmer2;
                     putative"
                     /codon_start=1
                     /transl_table=11
                     /product="hypothetical protein"
                     /protein_id="NP_051178.1"
                     /db_xref="GI:11497101"
                     /db_xref="GeneID:1194479"
                     /translation="MLLLQYDFKIEFYNVDTSKKSPDGIPFAEEIPKIIINTQDGIHI
                     DISISNVYSNIHTISSKQAKVVLWNLPLDFTDDIKFGDIVKIYYKKFAHEKNFDFIMA
                     GTLGPPMSTDYPGGDFSVDLDVRLLTKSNFFNRELAGKEGKNFKGKTVKEAIESVFPN
                     RNILNMDEKDCLKIIDKDIYATTPKEFIDKIKGTYVHNVIADIGTGLRGYECYLIFTN
                     YIKKGENVHYEALEDYGLEFIPQQEITLGTTLKKNLIFWNAKTFFTHKLNVGDKVSFI
                     DGLGKMIKTTIKETSARLSNTGECSLILKLEDDSNTKRKK"
     gene            11920..12465
                     /locus_tag="BB_P18"
                     /db_xref="GeneID:1194480"
     CDS             11920..12465
                     /locus_tag="BB_P18"
                     /note="hypothetical protein; identified by Glimmer2;
                     putative"
                     /codon_start=1
                     /transl_table=11
                     /product="hypothetical protein"
                     /protein_id="NP_051179.1"
                     /db_xref="GI:11497102"
                     /db_xref="GeneID:1194480"
                     /translation="MNEDYEIYRMNQRLYGQALAQEDLKNWIYSNIFIIKIGTVKEFK
                     HQTQEAIVTIPEFEDLEIHTKNISNISLELSKGDCVLLLQSSINIFDKNNDIHFDKHH
                     FYILSAISPKTLNLISDTVKIRANNKIEIANQTTSLKKILDNIVSAINGIKIIGDSVI
                     DESSLKIATAQINSDINSLFK"
     gene            12495..12827
                     /locus_tag="BB_P19"
                     /db_xref="GeneID:1194447"
     CDS             12495..12827
                     /locus_tag="BB_P19"
                     /note="similar to GP:1421734 percent identity: 99.09;
                     identified by sequence similarity; putative"
                     /codon_start=1
                     /transl_table=11
                     /product="hypothetical protein"
                     /protein_id="NP_051180.1"
                     /db_xref="GI:11497069"
                     /db_xref="GeneID:1194447"
                     /translation="MDLRLGNNFELVFNNDLSLVDGIDEQKQRFLIFLKTLRGSLSYA
                     PHWGLDYFLLLKLLKINNLHAVKNYFHEISKELNLDLINISTTIQDNKAHISFFFSGD
                     VLNMEFNL"
     gene            12824..13699
                     /locus_tag="BB_P20"
                     /db_xref="GeneID:1194448"
     CDS             12824..13699
                     /locus_tag="BB_P20"
                     /note="similar to GP:1421735 percent identity: 98.28;
                     identified by sequence similarity; putative"
                     /codon_start=1
                     /transl_table=11
                     /product="hypothetical protein"
                     /protein_id="NP_051181.1"
                     /db_xref="GI:11497070"
                     /db_xref="GeneID:1194448"
                     /translation="MSIVFDSDFGILKRTIKDIVRAKREYLRVNYGINIDDNQSSIYN
                     IIASSLALIEEEIINELNLFFSKMKPGGTYWAAIEEHISSKSTTYSAVRNALLNLDGI
                     EYTNIKSAAGKANIYLILKETLLDTSKSNINSPEFKAKLWETLYLTTPSGTLLEGDIE
                     IDGLNSTGQRKSYKISLGKRKYVYMKVKYKLDLKNYLYLNIDSQIRDIYSRIISNNYS
                     DMGISFEYQDFFAPVNEVKGIKFMEISACIKDTDTESITKIGDSDFKKNQDIAINDDT
                     MLLFNMTDRLLIDIG"
     gene            13709..14314
                     /locus_tag="BB_P21"
                     /db_xref="GeneID:1194449"
     CDS             13709..14314
                     /locus_tag="BB_P21"
                     /note="similar to GP:1421736 percent identity: 95.02;
                     identified by sequence similarity; putative"
                     /codon_start=1
                     /transl_table=11
                     /product="hypothetical protein"
                     /protein_id="NP_051182.1"
                     /db_xref="GI:11497071"
                     /db_xref="GeneID:1194449"
                     /translation="MKIPNLFKNTEIHKFIRTETEYAQALLNELKSLNSNFISINVIE
                     NIKSRYIAIWISQVLSIFYAKTQTLQSITSNINSVIFALRHIGTDESFRLIFKTFLNV
                     DIEVTTPEAGVIDISLKGVIKTNFTTFISPSTKKGKRLKKIILREKKPGYAASKKALV
                     FNSLPKGYDHSIYAFIKRIIPIGRVLKINNTDGNNIITFNN"
     gene            14324..15139
                     /locus_tag="BB_P22"
                     /db_xref="GeneID:1194450"
     CDS             14324..15139
                     /locus_tag="BB_P22"
                     /note="similar to GP:1421737 percent identity: 75.28;
                     identified by sequence similarity; putative"
                     /codon_start=1
                     /transl_table=11
                     /product="hypothetical protein"
                     /protein_id="NP_051183.1"
                     /db_xref="GI:11497072"
                     /db_xref="GeneID:1194450"
                     /translation="MADDQEKLLIDEEETVQIKDLNKVTTVNDTDLLLLDDGAASSNA
                     ITFKNFLDASKDKIFKGEGLDYFKQIIKSTIAEELAADKDFVEKIYAKITDKLINNDS
                     TNISNLFSKIKSRLTDSISSATLSRSDHLLIMPSSDTIQKTPVPKHILGVPSNLAYGS
                     ITRSTTLYPSDYENNAIFINMEDNDDVTLIFSKSYDNSPVYLDIEIQVKINDNRMQKK
                     SLKLQYSDETTYNRVYEIAGPRGLFTRIPIYKGWYVQKRASLYGDPVPDLLKL"
     gene            15215..15418
                     /gene="blyA"
                     /locus_tag="BB_P23"
                     /allele="1"
                     /db_xref="GeneID:1194451"
     CDS             15215..15418
                     /gene="blyA"
                     /locus_tag="BB_P23"
                     /allele="1"
                     /note="BlyA; similar to GP:1209851 percent identity:
                     100.00; identified by sequence similarity; putative"
                     /codon_start=1
                     /transl_table=11
                     /product="pore-forming hemolysin"
                     /protein_id="NP_051184.1"
                     /db_xref="GI:11497073"
                     /db_xref="GeneID:1194451"
                     /translation="MDTIKLTELLINLNEIKLIAVMIFVTVLVLGVLILLKPLLKDIL
                     TIVIGKIFKNGNGNGKNHIKKRD"
     gene            15422..15769
                     /gene="blyB"
                     /locus_tag="BB_P24"
                     /allele="1"
                     /db_xref="GeneID:1194452"
     CDS             15422..15769
                     /gene="blyB"
                     /locus_tag="BB_P24"
                     /allele="1"
                     /note="BlyB; similar to GP:2072098 percent identity:
                     99.13; identified by sequence similarity; putative"
                     /codon_start=1
                     /transl_table=11
                     /product="hemolysin accessory protein"
                     /protein_id="NP_051185.1"
                     /db_xref="GI:11497074"
                     /db_xref="GeneID:1194452"
                     /translation="MKLSKDNVELGLTSLSTLIDIFSKFEDEFDEIAHKGFFLVYELY
                     SHYKLIYTANMERLESALTPAINKALAPLNEKINQCIDLVNSDEKNLKISNDLKFNQE
                     GKPIYKERTNNAK"
     gene            15759..16094
                     /locus_tag="BB_P25"
                     /db_xref="GeneID:1194453"
     CDS             15759..16094
                     /locus_tag="BB_P25"
                     /note="similar to PID:1209827 PID:1209833 PID:1209839
                     PID:1209853 PID:1209862 percent identity: 97.30;
                     identified by sequence similarity; putative"
                     /codon_start=1
                     /transl_table=11
                     /product="hypothetical protein"
                     /protein_id="NP_051186.1"
                     /db_xref="GI:11497075"
                     /db_xref="GeneID:1194453"
                     /translation="MQNNTIGLGLNLLSSLTNIAKTDTNIDHNYINTFSKVIDFFYKT
                     YISTLKSMETAESTKIFEEIKDILKYNIEIIEAISYDKNKKIITSLKAKRNKIMKEYI
                     KMLKRSENA"
     gene            16087..16440
                     /locus_tag="BB_P26"
                     /db_xref="GeneID:1194454"
     CDS             16087..16440
                     /locus_tag="BB_P26"
                     /note="similar to GB:L31420 PID:1209834 PID:1209840
                     PID:1209846 PID:1209854 percent identity: 96.58;
                     identified by sequence similarity; putative"
                     /codon_start=1
                     /transl_table=11
                     /product="hypothetical protein"
                     /protein_id="NP_051187.2"
                     /db_xref="GI:364556430"
                     /db_xref="GeneID:1194454"
                     /translation="MLKRLHCLLIVLLLCCTTIANLPEEPKPPIIPTLKSLAKYETQL
                     SEYVMYLVTFLAKTKVKVNDPNYPEYPYPDLSTLKDEHSIPAVKHNIKIYLEYIKKAK
                     PIAEKVYHQYSKLKM"
     gene            complement(16578..17060)
                     /gene="revA"
                     /locus_tag="BB_P27"
                     /allele="1"
                     /db_xref="GeneID:1194455"
     CDS             complement(16578..17060)
                     /gene="revA"
                     /locus_tag="BB_P27"
                     /allele="1"
                     /note="RevA; similar to PID:1209872 percent identity:
                     81.88; identified by sequence similarity; putative"
                     /codon_start=1
                     /transl_table=11
                     /product="rev protein"
                     /protein_id="NP_051188.1"
                     /db_xref="GI:11497077"
                     /db_xref="GeneID:1194455"
                     /translation="MRNKNIFKLFFAAMLFVMACKAYVEEKKEIDSLMEDVLALVNDS
                     SGGKFKDYKDKINELKENLKDIGNAELKEKLLNLQNSFQDKLAAKLAALKAAKNTIEN
                     ITDKDQDISKRKIWSEAKLVGVTVPLLGSNTSGNGDKMSKNAVEQIDKVIKFLEEGTN
                     "
     gene            17232..17678
                     /gene="mlpA"
                     /locus_tag="BB_P28"
                     /db_xref="GeneID:1194456"
     CDS             17232..17678
                     /gene="mlpA"
                     /locus_tag="BB_P28"
                     /note="MlpA; similar to GP:2121280 percent identity:
                     100.00; identified by sequence similarity; putative;
                     similar to Congo red-binding protein NlpH"
                     /codon_start=1
                     /transl_table=11
                     /product="lipoprotein"
                     /protein_id="NP_051189.1"
                     /db_xref="GI:11497078"
                     /db_xref="GeneID:1194456"
                     /translation="MKIINILFCLFLLLLNSCNSNDNDTLKNNAQQTKSRGKRDLTQK
                     EATPEKPKSKEELLREKLSEDQKTHLDWLKEALGNDGEFDKFLGYDESKIKTALDHIK
                     SELDKCNGNDADQQKTTFKQTVQGALSGGIDGFGSNNAVTTCGNGS"
     gene            complement(17715..18728)
                     /locus_tag="BB_P29"
                     /db_xref="GeneID:1194457"
     CDS             complement(17715..18728)
                     /locus_tag="BB_P29"
                     /note="similar to PID:1143396 PID:1209858 percent
                     identity: 82.05; identified by sequence similarity;
                     putative"
                     /codon_start=1
                     /transl_table=11
                     /product="hypothetical protein"
                     /protein_id="NP_051190.1"
                     /db_xref="GI:11497079"
                     /db_xref="GeneID:1194457"
                     /translation="MENLSNNNQEIQNNIQAKISFRKDMKTLKMNLPGIDKSLKGYGY
                     KYQNFNEIVREIKNVIKKHNLELDIEQYPISIEGQYGIVDYIRTTFYSTSTGYEFSFD
                     TRIPTENLQWNNENGSKVTNTVYQMFGSGITYVKRYALVAALGIESEIDTDAAPIYNN
                     HENENSMPSKQVSVNQKQEQKREQKQEINQIQKNNTIQNQKRDIKQEQKKDRLYYYGV
                     FKEALSNIKDWVNSPTTKDNINSIIQKISFIQNIDPNNFDDIKKIESDLISYFEKNSD
                     FKSINYWAEIIKNYFKKNNRLKDLQDFERFMGLKRPIYGPSPLIFFSILKEYERFDEI
                     FAA"
     gene            19114..20214
                     /locus_tag="BB_P30"
                     /db_xref="GeneID:1194458"
     CDS             19114..20214
                     /locus_tag="BB_P30"
                     /note="similar to PID:1174341 PID:1174349 GB:AE001584
                     percent identity: 89.89; identified by sequence
                     similarity; putative"
                     /codon_start=1
                     /transl_table=11
                     /product="hypothetical protein"
                     /protein_id="NP_051191.1"
                     /db_xref="GI:11497080"
                     /db_xref="GeneID:1194458"
                     /translation="MKGFSNTTKNPTCHNKHQHKLIYLASTLDFLNKKDKKYTQQNIL
                     YYYNENLKRNGLAPTTLRTMQNYLYKLEKVLKVTTNYYQHMGVNCGTEIYYKLKYPKK
                     ECYQKINKYFKERKNSRFKSRVNNHFKDNVSKNSSVNSVECLSNKNNIKEERKINEIE
                     KYQVIKYFNKSNFLCKEILPFLLTLNVDKDTMIKIIKNIKRVENKLLKNTNLNKSCFK
                     EKQEKLKKILNNTQKEFEQNGYNPEQLKTNLQKVYENYKFKPHFIIERHKYNDLNNIK
                     RKLEKAIEREKQNSQQNYQNLKENIFNILIEQLKKETNIEILKPIIKKYLNNQKKIEY
                     NKVFGIYHLELSEIIKNEKNSLTTEEFSIKAV"
     gene            20224..20790
                     /locus_tag="BB_P31"
                     /db_xref="GeneID:1194459"
     CDS             20224..20790
                     /locus_tag="BB_P31"
                     /note="similar to PID:1143398 PID:1174342 PID:1174350
                     PID:2182755 GB:AE001575 percent identity: 100.00;
                     identified by sequence similarity; putative"
                     /codon_start=1
                     /transl_table=11
                     /product="hypothetical protein"
                     /protein_id="NP_051192.1"
                     /db_xref="GI:11497081"
                     /db_xref="GeneID:1194459"
                     /translation="MENAPEPIETVKKGKCKVECQNKERFILIEKENGKAMYHTKIMM
                     DIYKFGVYEKKHEFRLSLRALFNGERIVEETHLYPIKEGDKFIGIFYGYRKPIKKPLI
                     KYQINGTKKAYALARAYYMEFRFKAGSVFCYFKGLYRLLDKKRTNNHYNKVLFSMFTD
                     LEQQVYKFYGKKYPEQGPLIKWILKNLK"
     gene            20766..21506
                     /locus_tag="BB_P32"
                     /db_xref="GeneID:1194460"
     CDS             20766..21506
                     /locus_tag="BB_P32"
                     /note="similar to PID:1143399 GB:AE001575 percent
                     identity: 100.00; identified by sequence similarity;
                     putative"
                     /codon_start=1
                     /transl_table=11
                     /product="plasmid partition protein, putative"
                     /protein_id="NP_051193.1"
                     /db_xref="GI:11497082"
                     /db_xref="GeneID:1194460"
                     /translation="MDTKKPKIITIASIKGGVGKSTSAIILATLLSKDNKVLLIDMDT
                     QASVTSYFYKTLVESEFDLLEKNIYEVLKGNQLINDAIINVDHNFDLLPSYLSLHTFS
                     EEPLPYKEHRLKDSFKYLKFKYNFIILDTNPHLDSTLSNALVVSKHVIVPMTAEKWTI
                     ESLQLLEFFTDKLKLKPKVFLFVTKFKKNKTHKDLLEMLQKKEKFLGIISEREDLNRR
                     IAKNDRFDLDKDYIKEYVNVLNNFILKI"
     gene            21561..22118
                     /locus_tag="BB_P33"
                     /db_xref="GeneID:1194461"
     CDS             21561..22118
                     /locus_tag="BB_P33"
                     /note="similar to PID:1143400 percent identity: 100.00;
                     identified by sequence similarity; putative"
                     /codon_start=1
                     /transl_table=11
                     /product="hypothetical protein"
                     /protein_id="NP_051194.2"
                     /db_xref="GI:364556431"
                     /db_xref="GeneID:1194461"
                     /translation="MDVGIKINDRVISKKEIKKELSNKDEILKHYNLLKERLKSNFQK
                     EIYNKIESMKILKEIKDNEYYKLDGYKSFDAFIKDYKLAKSQTYEYLKIASAIENGVI
                     EELFLLENGIKETIIFLRNSNSDTVKKSKQNPIKPLRFQLKSKESYDFYKSNAKFTGF
                     LLDELFESQKDLINKFLRRYKQLKG"
     gene            22131..22763
                     /gene="bdrA"
                     /locus_tag="BB_P34"
                     /db_xref="GeneID:1194462"
     CDS             22131..22763
                     /gene="bdrA"
                     /locus_tag="BB_P34"
                     /note="similar to PID:1143401 GB:AE001575 percent
                     identity: 100.00; identified by sequence similarity;
                     putative"
                     /codon_start=1
                     /transl_table=11
                     /product="BdrA"
                     /protein_id="NP_051195.1"
                     /db_xref="GI:11497084"
                     /db_xref="GeneID:1194462"
                     /translation="MTNLAYKTYNIESIKNEFLNIGFSEEAIDFVLLHNENYSFEVLK
                     EKLINVEKNLQKDISSLDIKIDTVEKNLQKDISNLDIKIDAVEKNLQKDISNLDIKID
                     NVEKNLKKDISSLDTKIDVVEKNLNLKIDFVEKSLNAKIDSLDVKIDNVNNKVDYIKS
                     ELIAKIDSVEKGLNEKLNTGNRLIHFMILTAAILGPVLNALFMRYLQYIK"
     gene            23231..24556
                     /gene="bppA"
                     /locus_tag="BB_P35"
                     /allele="1"
                     /db_xref="GeneID:1194463"
     CDS             23231..24556
                     /gene="bppA"
                     /locus_tag="BB_P35"
                     /allele="1"
                     /note="similar to GB:U03641 PID:458214 PID:458222
                     PID:1143402 PID:1174346 percent identity: 85.09;
                     identified by sequence similarity; putative"
                     /codon_start=1
                     /transl_table=11
                     /product="BppA"
                     /protein_id="NP_051196.1"
                     /db_xref="GI:11497085"
                     /db_xref="GeneID:1194463"
                     /translation="MENLSNNNNPQENIQGELKMISVNQQSFTGCEIIEEKSSPIKEK
                     SKLSKIGKKLPGISSQECFRFNRNIDFSVQRNKLDKYGASEVGNILVGGAGLKDLMIN
                     RVLKYFRMSLPFEENLYMLKGKELENLGFREFVKAHGDNIDILYKNKYANGVDKYNYF
                     KKMGSSETLVGSTIDGWFINNNGDLELLEIKSSDSNYMSSAIAEYNKNGNFLSSKYFF
                     KYYIQAQMQLACTGLEYCNLFFLIDAAPINCKIKRDEALISKVFEFVNKCELEIINLK
                     KDIYSNYREEYLMAHNFNEDTFIKLVEDLVERSDFYSSGVEFDWAREFIEYVDCADLE
                     IKDNQSAENLAYDLMEIDSLQKELNRIQNENKKREKPIKDRLKMLIYNITNTYPLIEQ
                     LNYKFGEFVFTLDSKKRAISDRLKGLLPTSGTVFFPSNIAFTNSVSVPM"
     gene            24609..25034
                     /gene="bppB"
                     /locus_tag="BB_P36"
                     /allele="1"
                     /db_xref="GeneID:1194464"
     CDS             24609..25034
                     /gene="bppB"
                     /locus_tag="BB_P36"
                     /allele="1"
                     /note="similar to GP:1373130 percent identity: 99.29;
                     identified by sequence similarity; putative"
                     /codon_start=1
                     /transl_table=11
                     /product="BppB"
                     /protein_id="NP_051197.1"
                     /db_xref="GI:11497086"
                     /db_xref="GeneID:1194464"
                     /translation="MLINKIKQDNRTLRPEIQKWGCYFLCLHYYTSLFKQCEFNVYEI
                     NAAYYRFIGLGYIKSNCFIINPCMILNYYGIRSSVRYESLNYLGAANEFEISEVKIDK
                     VNGYHFIATKNKEILYDSLDLKPRGKIFKVTSKRIFKLK"
     gene            complement(25040..25816)
                     /gene="bppC"
                     /locus_tag="BB_P37"
                     /allele="1"
                     /db_xref="GeneID:1194465"
     CDS             complement(25040..25816)
                     /gene="bppC"
                     /locus_tag="BB_P37"
                     /allele="1"
                     /note="similar to GP:1373131 percent identity: 99.61;
                     identified by sequence similarity; putative"
                     /codon_start=1
                     /transl_table=11
                     /product="BppC"
                     /protein_id="NP_051198.1"
                     /db_xref="GI:11497087"
                     /db_xref="GeneID:1194465"
                     /translation="MNTNNYFNLNNFNMDFMLKLFQDYQNVLNENKILKNSLKISSKP
                     TKKASKPTPKFYLTPKAIKIIEKCVKILKKIDPISGWFLHLLAISGCRGAEIQKVKMQ
                     DITPLLNKTGETFYNIKVNIAKKRNVTCIREIVIKSEEFEAIQKAHENYFNEKNLDSR
                     RTYLFQKTKHKFKDNQIDIINISRKFKNLLKKSGFRANKSLHLFRNLFISYLKSNGYN
                     SFQIKELMKYHSTSEIDNIYGLSAANKIHAYKCMKNNLKL"
     gene            26235..26768
                     /gene="erpA"
                     /locus_tag="BB_P38"
                     /db_xref="GeneID:1194439"
     CDS             26235..26768
                     /gene="erpA"
                     /locus_tag="BB_P38"
                     /note="similar to GP:1699016 percent identity: 100.00;
                     identified by sequence similarity; putative"
                     /codon_start=1
                     /transl_table=11
                     /product="ErpA"
                     /protein_id="NP_051199.2"
                     /db_xref="GI:364556426"
                     /db_xref="GeneID:1194439"
                     /translation="MEKFMNKKMKMFIICAVFILIGACKIHTSYDEQSNGEVKVKKIE
                     FSEFTVKIKNKNNSNNWADLGDLVVRKEKDGIETGLNAGGHSATFFSLEEEEINNFIK
                     AMTEGGSFKTSLYYGYNDEESDKNVIKNKEIKTKIEKINDTEYITFLGDKINNSAGGD
                     KIAEYAISLEELKRNLK"
     gene            26796..27932
                     /gene="erpB"
                     /locus_tag="BB_P39"
                     /db_xref="GeneID:1194440"
     CDS             26796..27932
                     /gene="erpB"
                     /locus_tag="BB_P39"
                     /note="similar to GP:1699017 percent identity: 100.00;
                     identified by sequence similarity; putative"
                     /codon_start=1
                     /transl_table=11
                     /product="ErpB"
                     /protein_id="NP_051200.1"
                     /db_xref="GI:11497062"
                     /db_xref="GeneID:1194440"
                     /translation="MNKKTIIICAVFALILSCKNYAIKDLEQNAKGKIKGFIDKALDP
                     AKDKITSSSSKVDELARKLQEEDKIKGVEENNKDELMQGDDPNSGVINSSPVLPENSQ
                     DNTPILKAAEQSDGQQEEKVKKVEESEAKVEGKEEKQENTEERNKQELAKQEEEQQKR
                     KAEQEKQKREEEQERQKREEEQERKAKAEKEAKEKAERQKQEEQQKRKAEKEREEQRK
                     EAEKRQVDNEIRTLTGKIDEINRNIDVIKEQTSVGAQGVIDRITGPVYDDFTDGNKAI
                     YKTWGDLEDDNDEGLGKLLKELSDTRHNLRTKLNEGNKAYIIDTRSTEPQLKENVSVS
                     EIKSDLDELKSKLEEVKEYLEDKDNFEEIKEYVAGSEDNYDEED"
     gene            28116..28655
                     /locus_tag="BB_P40"
                     /db_xref="GeneID:1194466"
     CDS             28116..28655
                     /locus_tag="BB_P40"
                     /note="hypothetical protein; identified by Glimmer2;
                     putative"
                     /codon_start=1
                     /transl_table=11
                     /product="hypothetical protein"
                     /protein_id="NP_051201.2"
                     /db_xref="GI:364556432"
                     /db_xref="GeneID:1194466"
                     /translation="MNINEISDFYDNLYKRTKKEIDKLINKLYLTSQITLKQKRQIYS
                     AVEKMQKYVIKTGKSVFLESEKEFVKDTLKRKNLTKKFQSFKVDFSYKEGMLEKCLER
                     LGEDKSIEFLIFVCQILNGIREKVSELDFQIDAIKEFRDILFLSIHYYDKRLFTSKNL
                     MNEMKYFFEKVELIYSYMQ"
     gene            28835..29401
                     /locus_tag="BB_P41"
                     /db_xref="GeneID:1194467"
     CDS             28835..29401
                     /locus_tag="BB_P41"
                     /note="hypothetical protein; identified by Glimmer2;
                     putative"
                     /codon_start=1
                     /transl_table=11
                     /product="hypothetical protein"
                     /protein_id="NP_051202.1"
                     /db_xref="GI:11497089"
                     /db_xref="GeneID:1194467"
                     /translation="MKKVKRSFDDYVAYFREGSLSDVEIAKKLGVSKVNVWRMRQKWE
                     SGESVVNGDSRVTISEDTFEHLLSQTFRSEVNARKVRSELDVERSNLELGFINAFKQY
                     SSVELFSMHTKIENLRAEIDALNKASSKKNKQVVNGEINSLKSELDEYIKECSIREME
                     LYYECMKKLATVNGAESKSNYKNSKGHK"
     gene            29398..30750
                     /locus_tag="BB_P42"
                     /db_xref="GeneID:1194441"
     CDS             29398..30750
                     /locus_tag="BB_P42"
                     /note="similar to GP:2444105 percent identity: 50.74;
                     identified by sequence similarity; putative"
                     /codon_start=1
                     /transl_table=11
                     /product="hypothetical protein"
                     /protein_id="NP_051203.1"
                     /db_xref="GI:11497063"
                     /db_xref="GeneID:1194441"
                     /translation="MNLYQTKLFTTLQKEYKNKYGVDISQFVKLTNSSINFDKFEEEQ
                     LTLKQKNVIKSIKKNNEKKIILSGGIASGKTYLACYLFLKSLIEIKKLYSSDTNNFII
                     GNSQRSVEVNVLGQFEKLCKLLKIPYIPRHTNNSYILIDSLRINLYGGDKASDFERFR
                     GSNSALIFVNEATTLHKQTLEEVLKRLRCGQETIIFDTNPDHPEHYFKTDYIDNIATF
                     KTYKFTTYDNVLLSKGFVETQEKLYKDIPSYKARVLLGEWIASTDSIFTQINITDDYV
                     FTSPIAYLDPAFSVGGDNTALCVMERVDDKYYAFVFQDQRPANDPYIMNMVKTVIENF
                     NVHTLYLEDRDNTKGAGGLTREYILLRSNISQYFRIVPVKPKSNKFSRITTLITPFTY
                     KKLYITKYSSSSVFNDIYSYKGDNKTHDDALDAISAAYLMLSLGYRERSVHFGNQRFL
                     "
ORIGIN      
        1 attttattga caaaaatatt agtttttgct atcatacatc taatttaata aagagaagta
       61 aaaaggtgtg tgatttaaga aaaacaaaac taatagataa aataagttca ctagaactat
      121 acaaatactc aatatttttt agaaattaca ttgaaaatgt agcagaagat tgtctcaaga
      181 acggacttat tcttgagagt gctgcccaca atgttagtga ggttgaactt gctaggttaa
      241 aggtacagct taagaatgct ctgcttaatt gtattataag ctaccgtttt catgggattg
      301 gctatgtttt agtaaaaacc aaagataccc taatagatct cgaacaaccc gttaatatag
      361 aattacctat tggttttgaa taccttgatt atgaatatgt aagagatttg ggagttgatt
      421 ttgatcatat aacctataaa gtaaaatcca acaataagaa caattcttta gacgcagtta
      481 aaatacataa aagtcgactt atcatatatg aaaactttga ttatatctta aaaagatatg
      541 ttccgtgtta taccgaaagc tttttactag atatttattt atttgaaaag atatacgtag
      601 aaatagaaag acgtattgaa aaccacaatt tcttgtttta taaagatgaa tctttagtac
      661 aactacaaga cgcactctct agtgcaacaa cttctttaag tgcacttact cagagcaata
      721 atgatagggg aagtggcatt ttatcttctt ttttgagaaa acaaaattca aacaatcata
      781 gtaaagatat ttctaattta agaaacctta atgactcatt atcacaggag cttgctaggc
      841 taaaaagcaa tctaaataat gagggaatgt tttatacggc cacccctagt gctagtttag
      901 aggttattaa atacgatctt agctacttaa aggaggcttt agcattaatt aaggcaaaaa
      961 ttggtgcaga tactaaagag cccttaacca gaagttttaa tgagcaggct aaaggactag
     1021 gaaatgatgg taaaggtgat aggagtaatt attacgattt tctcaaaggt gtacaagaac
     1081 aagttgagaa ctcttgtaat ttaaaactta caaagtattt tgggcttgat atgaagttta
     1141 attctctgat tatgttaagt gaagaacaaa aagtggaaag agatataaag ctaattgagc
     1201 tttacagtaa atataaccag cttatacaaa gtagctcatt taataatgag gagctagcga
     1261 tgttaaaaga gaaattattc tcattttgag aaaaggagtt aaaagatgac tgagaaagaa
     1321 gaaaaagaag acctgcaggc acaagataaa gaagagcagc aaattaaggc tgatactaaa
     1381 gttatcagtg tgcaggaatt tgaagagtac atgcgtttta aagagcaggc aaatagtaaa
     1441 tccaaagaga caagtcgaga tttaagtata aatgaacgaa taacaaaaga acttgcagaa
     1501 gttgaagagc gggagcgtat tgaaaagcaa ttgttactag aggctgagcg aattaatgaa
     1561 attgatacac ttgcaaaagc acatcttagc aatcatttta acaaagaggt gctacttgca
     1621 aaaggatata cattaaaaga cattatgcaa gcacaacgta gagaacttgt acgcaagttc
     1681 gttccaattg agcaaattaa agctattgcc aaagtatcag acataagtca tatcgatgga
     1741 gagatattag agcaacttgt ttctttagca aaagtgaata ttaaattaag aaaaaatgcg
     1801 agtagcagtt cttcttctgt tgactctatt aaggggaata ttgctattaa atcagaagaa
     1861 agagcaagtt tgcttgattc taattttgta cctattaatt tcacagaatt tgtacaagcg
     1921 ataagtaata catacaagca aagacgaatt caattttatg aaaatctaaa aagacataaa
     1981 agaacaagta ttgcctaaag gagtttttaa atgagtgata taacaaaaat taaacaagaa
     2041 tttgataaga aagttgcaga aattcaagca ttaatgaaaa atccccaaca agactcagga
     2101 ttgcttagca attctattga ttttagagac caaaatctaa ttttttccaa ttctggtggg
     2161 gtttgcacta gcagtaaaga caaaatagag aattaccctg ctaaagggta tccgtataaa
     2221 cggggtgtta agcttagttt tggagatgga acaaccgaac tagaagttga ggctggtggt
     2281 ggagacgatt tatatggagt gtgttccgat atagatgagt ttagcggtat ggcaactgtt
     2341 ataccaatta caaataactt tactgggtat ttaacgctaa agaaagatgg acaaaatggt
     2401 gtaaatccag gagataaatt aaattttaac caacatgggg aacttgaaaa ggtcactggg
     2461 gctcaaaaat ctgttaatgc aatagcactt tcaaaggcac acaaattaac tgaagattta
     2521 tttatagtgc ttgctagtgt atttgggaat agagcaataa aagggtaata aattatggct
     2581 ttaaaaggca acatgcaagt agaaaatctt gaggctgttg aggacccaca ggtagattta
     2641 ggggcacaag tttccgctgc tcctagagct aaacggcaag caagacaagc tgaggacgta
     2701 caaggggaag atccctattt ggagtcaatt agcgagcttg atgatgttct tttaaaattt
     2761 aaaaaatatt caaaatcaat gagttcaatt gaaaataagg tttttagcag ttcaagtggc
     2821 tgttttaaat ccaagaatga gcgagttgat gcatattcat ttgcatgttc aagttataca
     2881 gacaaaatag aggaatacct ttacgatcca gcgaatagtt ttccatacaa acgcggcgtt
     2941 aaacttgttc caaaagagaa ctctatatat gttgaagttg gagctgatac tgatatgtat
     3001 gggatatgtg tagatgtatg tgagtttagt tgtactgcat atgtattgcc aattactaac
     3061 aattttgaag ggtatcttgt tacaaggaat ccaagtataa aaataggaga aatactagac
     3121 ataaataata acggtgttat tatcaaggcc ggaggtgggc caccaaccgc aattaacata
     3181 tatgctctat ctgattcatt tacaatcaat tttgcacccg aagatggaaa tcaagatcaa
     3241 aatagatatc ctaggcaaga gtattctatt aatttgataa aagttgcaat ttttggaaat
     3301 agaggccttg agaaaacagt aaatcctgat ggtggttaaa ctttgggcga ataaaaggag
     3361 gtaaataaat gggagataca acgcaattag taaaagagta tcaagagaaa agaagtaaac
     3421 tggaaaagtt tatgaaaaat ccccaacatg acgctagttt gcttagcaat tctaatgaat
     3481 ttagagacaa aaatgtagaa ttttttgctt ctggaggcac tagaactagt aagtttgaca
     3541 aattggaaaa tcatccattt ttggggtatc cgtacaagcg tggagtaaaa agagttattc
     3601 aagaggctca agataatcaa agtcactatg agccacatgt tgaggctggt ggaggtgaag
     3661 acttatatgg aatatgcatt gacatagatg agtttagtaa aacagctact attgtgccaa
     3721 ttaccaataa ttttgagggc tatttagtgg caaaagattc tacggttaaa gtaaaagata
     3781 aacttatttt taataaagac ggtgctcttg aaaaggtgac tggagcacca aataaagcaa
     3841 ctattaatgc aacagcattg actgatgcaa aacaaattag caatgaggtt tatttagtaa
     3901 aagtagctgt atttggaaat aaagctatga gtagaaatta ataatatttg ggaggattta
     3961 atatggaatt atttgatgaa aattattatg caaaagctgt ggcaaatatc ataggagaag
     4021 ttaaagatcc tattatgtat aaatggtttt cgcccgatca aattgaagat gttgatctac
     4081 aaatgggata tcaaaaaacc gtaaaatggg acgcgttttt aaatgctaat cctacaacaa
     4141 ttgccaatga ggttaatact atctcaacta ttggatttag ttctgaagtg gtaagactta
     4201 attatttgaa attacagtat aaattcagac atttaaagca gacttctgag aaattttata
     4261 cttcagattc atatattggg gacattaata ataatttact tccttttgct caagcgtata
     4321 agcttgcaag tagtgaaatt attaaactta ttaatcactt tgtattaacc gggactgttt
     4381 cgattcaaaa agatgggaaa aatcaaaaac gcctgcttcc aaatatgtat gggctgctta
     4441 atatgcccga gcagataaaa gaagaggttg ctagtggtga taaagataaa atggataaaa
     4501 tctttgaaaa gattgaggct ggactttcaa agttagaact gggcgacgaa ttttccaccc
     4561 cgatgatggt aatagttgac ccagcaacgt cacttaaact agtaaaacca tacgcagcag
     4621 cacagggtgc agcaagtagt tgtgaaaaat gggaagatgt tttaattcaa actattaagg
     4681 ctattaataa tagagaagat gtttacattg aaacttcaaa cttgctgaaa cataaaatac
     4741 tcatttatcc actaaattct gaacttatta aatttaaacc tagcaagtat atgctaccta
     4801 caccgaatga acaagttgat aaagactcaa ccgatgtagc tcattcatac attgattttg
     4861 ttttaggcgg tctacttgct actagaaaaa ctattttgca agttaacata aagcaaagtt
     4921 aaaagtataa ggtaagtgaa aatgagtgaa caagaaagct tacaagcaca agttgcagga
     4981 gaagaagaac ttttagtaac aaaactccat tcagaagtgt tattgctatt aggaatagac
     5041 aaatttgcac taagcaggca aaattttcta cttcatttat ccttacttca agctattcta
     5101 gtaacacgcg gtattgatgc cagttcactg acgtatgaac aaatattttt acttactttc
     5161 taccatatgg gctgccaatt aagaaaacag ggagttgttc gagaatttga atttgatagg
     5221 atcaaaaaag agaaattcaa tgaacttgaa cttgattatt atcctagtag cagtggaggc
     5281 gaagaaggcg gcgaggggag ttgtggctca aacaagaatt tttgttcaca acttgatgca
     5341 tttttagaaa aactaaaaag agaaacttca acgccatctt gtgtgggggt tgtctaatga
     5401 atggtgttag gaaaagactt tctgatatgt catttcgcat gatcaacgta tttaaggatc
     5461 ctaaaccctt aaagttttat aaaggtactg ttgtaaagct tgaaaatgat tcttcttatc
     5521 agagagtatt tgataaaact aagtacattg aatttgcagg agttattatt gacataaagc
     5581 cacaagaact tgcaattctt tatgattctg atatgtctga tattcaagga tattccaaac
     5641 tttacacata tcaagacctt aactatgaac caaaagaccg aatatcaatt gcagatttag
     5701 tttactttga aatatttagt attgactctt caataggata ttttactttg gttttaaagg
     5761 aatttatatg gacaaactag aatttaaaat ggaattggaa attgggtggt ttggtggtcg
     5821 tgcaggtatt gctaaaatgc atgaaaaagg gagtagcaat ttaccagcaa gaaaacattt
     5881 aaccaaaatt gctagtagtt ctgagtttag agaatatatc aataatagct atataaattc
     5941 taagtttaat cttgacccta aatcgggaat ggaggctatt ggacaagctt ttataagata
     6001 ctatgaaaat tatctactat cagcacaagt cactccagcc ttaaaggcta atacaatcaa
     6061 aagtaagttt aaaaggggta gtaacactgc agcaattcca cttgttgata cagccaaaat
     6121 gttatcagag attacttata aggtaacact tgaatgattt tcactttaga tatggtatta
     6181 aatcatttaa cccaaatatt taaagggttt aaggcatatg caactgaaaa taattttgag
     6241 tgcgatatca taaataccta caatcatcca tatctttcaa aaatcacagc tgctagctca
     6301 aatataatag cattgaaatt tgatggtaca gaaaatctat ttgatcataa ttatagagcc
     6361 ggtgtatttt atgaaaatgc tttggaattt agtataaatt ttcaaatata tattattgca
     6421 atagtgttaa acgccaaaga ctttgacgct aattcacgca tgttaatgct ttatagtatg
     6481 cttagtgact ttctacacaa taaagctcat aagtataatt tgcccagtct acaacccgac
     6541 tatattaata aaattaactt ctacatttac ccaacatcta atatgcaaac agttggactg
     6601 attaatttag gcacaaaata tagcaaccat gcatacagtg catctatagc atttaatgct
     6661 agtgtaaaag caattgaaat tttaaaggag gaatacgaaa ttgccgcaag atacaattag
     6721 tgtaagtttg cttgactcta gaattcaagc tagtaggcct aattattata atccactttt
     6781 ggtttacaaa acagctaaaa tcaaagttaa taaagatgct gctagctata aaatattgaa
     6841 tttaaccgtt aataattatg aaaaacaaat tgaaacttta gaaaaagaga atggaaatgg
     6901 agaagatcag tttggaaaag aaaaaacact gcttaaaact gcaatgtcaa attttttcaa
     6961 ttcaagcgaa gaatcgttaa aatcagccga tcttttcatt tataaggata agcctgaaga
     7021 gctaaaaaat tatcttaaag tacatagaca cacttttgtt gtacttatta acactgaggg
     7081 agatgcgtca gatgatggac ttaaaattta caaagatgac tataataaat tcaaaaagcc
     7141 ttcaactttt tttgtattct cgactaaaga acaagaaata aaagaactat ttaaagataa
     7201 aggcaatact gaaaaagaaa gaaatattgc tgtttacagc aacaataaag acaatttaca
     7261 ccttaaattt ataagtcaat atctccatca agctagtatt ttccatgctg taaatcctta
     7321 tggcatgccg ctggctgcta caccacttgt tgatgatact gtaattggaa agttgcgaac
     7381 tgcaaaaatc aacttttatt cacttcttaa tgaaactggg cttgatggtg tacctgcctt
     7441 taaagaaggt gttgacctag ctggaggtgc aatagacgaa caatttacat accactatat
     7501 aaaaaacgaa gcgattattg agcttattag aatttggaac aaaaacaata ggcaaaatag
     7561 caaattatct gcactacaac ttagtggagc tagagacaat gcatatactt cagcaattga
     7621 atgtttactg aaaaggtttg tggatagagg actgataata gagtataaaa atttaaggct
     7681 tactctttct cctacgccac aacttaaatt agaacttagc gtgaatatta cttataactt
     7741 tagcattaat gctgttgctt tagtaattac tactcaagat atagttgatt atcaaaacag
     7801 cttaagtgct taaaaggggg gctaaaaatg caattttatg atttaagaga agtttatttt
     7861 tcaattggtg gtacgcagtt acatagtggc aagctagagc ttacaagcga acctacaaca
     7921 agagcagtga ttagtagtga agataaaggt atgcctgtaa taagcttaag agatcccaaa
     7981 acaataactt atgttttcaa cattgaagtg acactaggta gtcatgacta cattttgtta
     8041 actgaacttt ctgatgaaca gttttacaac atggatgtga gaaaagagga taaaatgctt
     8101 gatttagcat tcaatgatag aattgctacc aaaattattt ctaactatgc aatttttact
     8161 gaagagcctt caagaagtta ttctgctgag gccgaaaaag tatcttttga aattagggct
     8221 attaattgcc aaaaatctaa accaaacaac tcttaaaagg agattcttat tatgataatg
     8281 agatataaaa tgaaaatttt aactaaaaat aaaacttatg aatatccgct gagagtactt
     8341 cccgtctatg aatgggataa agtgctagga tttaatcaaa gtgacgctgt tttaaagctt
     8401 aatgaggtta aatacttaag agaaatcaca agcttaatga taagtccaaa atttttagac
     8461 gaattctatg tgattttgga tcaaaataga gaatttattt cttattataa ggactatctt
     8521 gttgcaataa tttacactgc acaatttaat acttttcatt tagacaatga tctaaaaaag
     8581 cccgctttag tatatttgag tgagtatgaa aataatgttg gtgattttgt tgcttttgac
     8641 tatattaatg aaaattttga ttatgaaaaa gtagccactt cactttcatc aagtacatca
     8701 aattccaatg agctggttgc taaatgaaca aaagaaatag agatattgat aaagctattg
     8761 caagtcttga tgagactaga aaaaaatatt ttaacttgct tgacgagatt aagaacgata
     8821 aatactattt tccagtaatt atgaatattt gctcatacga ctcggttaaa aaattgcctt
     8881 atgacgagct tttagaagtc aatagacttg ctgagattaa attagaaaaa gaattgtatg
     8941 aattaatttt aagcaagtga ggacttagtg agcgacaaat tcaccattaa atttaaaggt
     9001 attcttgatc atgctgcaac aaaaaaggcc attgaacaag atatttctaa aatggaaaaa
     9061 tatcttaaac ctaaaaaatc tagtttgggt agcactaaag atattgtaaa aaataatttg
     9121 tcggacaaga aaaaagaact tagtagacaa tctaaatttg aaagcttaag agagcgtgtt
     9181 gagaaatata gacttacaca aactaaaaaa cttataaaac agggcatggg gtttgagaaa
     9241 gctagaaaag aggctttcag aagatcttta atgtctgata gagacaaaag gcgtcttgag
     9301 tataaagaac ttgcaaaaga atcaaaagca aaaagtaaaa tgttagcggc ctctcaagga
     9361 aaaggacttg ttgccaaaat tgctataggt agtgccctag ggaatatcat tagcaacgct
     9421 atgagtaaag ttggaggagg ccttttaggt tttgctaaaa aagcggttga agaagacacc
     9481 aaaacaaaaa gaacacaact tctcaataaa gcgttttatg gtgatccaaa agagaaagag
     9541 ggtcttttaa agattattgg cggaatgaag ggatttgagc gcgacctaga aaaagaagaa
     9601 ttcttaaatc aagcaagtgt ctttaagggt actttaaggg atttagatat gttaaatgaa
     9661 actaatttga aaaacgcagt agaatttgca gctatgctta aatccagtgg tgctatgagc
     9721 agcgaagatg cagtaaaggc tgttaatagt gttcttgggg gtgatggaag tgagcttttt
     9781 gatctattaa agaagtcagg tgttggagac aaatatatag aagatgccaa aatggcctgg
     9841 caaagcgggg cacaagtaga tctagagtct agaattacca agatgatgga aatgttcgag
     9901 gattttaaat ctttcggcct tacaaaaaaa gtcaataatg ctgagagtat tcaaagtaat
     9961 ttggcctcag ctgagcaaac tcttcaaaac ttaaccacta ctgtcttgga cccattactt
    10021 gacctcatta ataagataac taattacttt aaagactttg cgtttgaaac acacattatt
    10081 aatcccataa ttaatggcat taaaagtatt tttaatctta attatttctt tgcaaaatta
    10141 aaatcgatgc tacctggatg gatgggcgga gatgagggtg cggctctaaa aaaactacaa
    10201 gaagaaattc aaaatcaaga caatgctaac agcacaccat aatttttaca aaaggtaatt
    10261 acttatgaca agtaacaaaa aaattgctaa caatgcagct aacaaaatag atattaataa
    10321 taaaattact aacaatcatg atattgaaaa gaaaaaaatc aaggaaaaaa ttaatgatat
    10381 tgaaaagaaa gaaatcaggg agattactcg aataataaga gatgtaataa cccaaatatt
    10441 tgcccttttc ggagcagata attttttagt gttatttcct agaatggatc taaaaggttt
    10501 tggatatatt cctcaattgt tttttataaa accaaaaaat gaactcataa cacgcactta
    10561 taatactagt tgttctaaaa gaccagttat caattattat gatagaaaag cggaatatgt
    10621 aagctacaat ccggtaatga ctggtgaaca tatatcatta aacgggggaa tactaacatc
    10681 cttatataag gatatgattt ctttactcaa aatgactgtt tttggcaata ctatgctacg
    10741 ctttgacgct catcttgtaa aagaacaact agccaataga atacaagcac aagtcccttt
    10801 tagtatatat agtccaactt ttggccttaa agaattagct gtaattacaa gtctttcgtt
    10861 taaagatact cctttcattg acgaagttga ggttagttta tcaatagaaa tagtaaaaac
    10921 atttgcattg gaaaaatata aaggataaaa aatgctgtta ctacaatatg attttaaaat
    10981 tgagttctac aatgtagata catcaaaaaa atcacctgat ggaattcctt tcgccgaaga
    11041 aattcctaaa attatcatca atacacaaga tggaattcat attgatattt ccatatccaa
    11101 cgtgtattca aatattcata ctataagttc caaacaagca aaagtcgtac tttggaatct
    11161 tcccttagac ttcaccgacg acattaaatt tggagatata gtaaaaatat attataagaa
    11221 atttgctcat gaaaaaaatt ttgatttcat aatggcagga actttaggac ctcctatgag
    11281 cactgattat ccgggtgggg attttagtgt agatcttgat gttcgtttat taactaaaag
    11341 caatttcttc aatcgcgaat tggcaggcaa agaaggcaaa aactttaaag gcaaaacggt
    11401 gaaggaggca atagaatctg tatttcccaa tcgcaatatc cttaatatgg atgaaaaaga
    11461 ttgtcttaaa attattgaca aagatattta tgccacaaca ccaaaagagt ttattgacaa
    11521 aattaaagga acatatgttc ataacgtaat agccgatatt ggtactggtt tacggggata
    11581 tgaatgctat ctgatattta ctaattatat aaaaaagggg gaaaatgtcc actacgaggc
    11641 attagaagac tatgggcttg aatttatacc acaacaagaa attactttgg gcacaacact
    11701 caaaaaaaat cttatatttt ggaacgcaaa aacatttttc acacataagt taaatgttgg
    11761 agataaagtc tcatttattg atggactagg gaaaatgata aaaaccacta taaaagaaac
    11821 aagtgcaagg cttagcaata caggagagtg ttcattaata ttaaagttag aagatgattc
    11881 taatacaaaa cgtaaaaaat aaaggggact agaattagaa tgaatgaaga ctatgaaatt
    11941 tacagaatga atcaacgcct ttatggccag gcattggctc aagaagacct taaaaattgg
    12001 atttattcaa acatttttat aattaaaatt ggcactgtaa aggagtttaa acatcaaact
    12061 caagaagcta ttgttacaat acccgaattt gaagatttag aaattcacac aaaaaatatc
    12121 tctaatatca gtttagaact atcaaaaggt gattgcgttt tactacttca atcaagcatt
    12181 aatatttttg ataaaaataa cgatattcac tttgacaaac atcattttta tatacttagt
    12241 gcaattagcc caaagacttt aaatctaatc tctgatactg ttaaaattag agcgaataat
    12301 aaaattgaaa tagcaaacca aacaactagc ttaaaaaaaa ttctagataa tattgttagt
    12361 gctatcaatg gtataaaaat tataggggac tcagtaattg acgaatcaag cttaaaaata
    12421 gcaaccgctc aaattaattc tgatattaat agtttgttta agtaattttt gctaaatatg
    12481 gtataattac tagtatggat ttaagattag gcaataattt tgaattggta tttaataacg
    12541 atttatcact tgttgatgga attgatgaac aaaaacaaag atttttgata tttttaaaaa
    12601 ccttaagggg tagtttaagc tatgctcctc attggggact ggactatttc ttgcttttaa
    12661 agctgttaaa aattaacaat cttcacgctg taaaaaatta ttttcatgaa atatctaaag
    12721 agcttaactt agatttaata aatatttcaa ctactataca agacaacaaa gcacatatat
    12781 cctttttttt ctcgggcgat gttttaaata tggagtttaa tttatgagca tagtttttga
    12841 ttctgatttt ggcattttaa aacgtacaat taaggatatt gtaagagcta aaagagaata
    12901 tttgcgtgta aattatggta ttaatattga cgacaatcaa agctcaattt ataacattat
    12961 tgcgtcttct ttggcattaa ttgaagaaga aataattaat gagctcaatc tctttttttc
    13021 taaaatgaaa cctggtggta cttattgggc tgctattgaa gaacacattt cttctaaaag
    13081 cacaacttac agtgctgttc gcaatgcttt acttaatctt gatgggattg agtacactaa
    13141 tattaaaagt gcagctggta aagccaacat atatctaatt ctaaaggaaa ctttactaga
    13201 cactagtaaa tctaatatta atagtcctga atttaaagca aaactttggg aaacattata
    13261 tctaacaact cctagtggta ctttacttga gggagacata gaaattgatg gtctcaattc
    13321 aactggacaa cgtaaatcct ataaaatatc actagggaaa agaaaatatg tttacatgaa
    13381 agtaaagtat aaacttgacc ttaaaaacta tctctactta aacatagact ctcaaattag
    13441 ggacatttat tctaggatta tttcaaataa ctattctgat atgggaatta gctttgaata
    13501 tcaagacttt tttgctccag ttaatgaagt taaaggaatt aagtttatgg aaataagtgc
    13561 ttgtattaaa gatacagaca ctgagagtat tacaaaaatt ggtgatagcg attttaaaaa
    13621 aaatcaagat attgccatta atgatgacac aatgctactt ttcaatatga cagatagatt
    13681 gcttattgat attggatagt taacaaatat gaaaataccc aatcttttca aaaacaccga
    13741 aattcataaa tttatacgta cagaaacaga atatgcacaa gcattgctta atgaacttaa
    13801 gtcccttaat tccaacttca tatccattaa tgtaatagaa aatataaaat caagatatat
    13861 tgcaatatgg atatctcaag ttttatctat cttttatgca aaaactcaaa ctttacaaag
    13921 tattacaagc aatattaata gtgttatttt tgctttacgt catattggca ctgacgagtc
    13981 atttagactg attttcaaga cctttttaaa tgtggacatt gaagttacta ctcctgaagc
    14041 tggggttatt gatatctctt taaaaggggt aataaaaaca aactttacta catttatttc
    14101 gcctagcact aagaaaggaa aacgactaaa aaagataatt cttagagaaa agaagccggg
    14161 atatgctgca tctaaaaagg ctttagtatt caactcactt cctaagggct atgatcattc
    14221 aatttatgct tttattaaga gaattattcc tattggtaga gttctcaaaa ttaataatac
    14281 agatggtaac aatattataa cttttaacaa ctaaggaggt tttatggctg atgatcaaga
    14341 aaaattacta attgatgaag aagaaacggt tcaaataaaa gatttaaata aggttacgac
    14401 cgttaacgat actgatcttt tactgcttga tgatggagct gcaagcagta atgctatcac
    14461 ctttaaaaac tttttagatg cttctaaaga caaaatattt aaaggagagg gattagacta
    14521 ttttaagcag ataattaagt ctacaattgc cgaagaactt gcagctgata aagattttgt
    14581 agaaaaaatt tatgctaaaa taacggacaa attaattaac aacgattcta ctaatatttc
    14641 taaccttttt agtaaaatta aatcacgcct tacagatagc atatcatcag ccactttatc
    14701 tagaagtgat catcttttga taatgccttc atcagatact attcaaaaaa cacccgttcc
    14761 taaacatata cttggagtac catcaaatct tgcttatggc agcataacta gaagtactac
    14821 actttatcct tctgactatg agaataacgc gatatttatt aatatggaag acaatgatga
    14881 tgtaactctt attttttcta aaagttacga taattctccc gtttatcttg atattgaaat
    14941 tcaagtaaaa atcaatgata ataggatgca gaaaaaatca ttaaaacttc agtattctga
    15001 tgaaactaca tacaataggg tttatgaaat tgcgggcccc cgcggactat tcaccagaat
    15061 tcccatttat aaaggatggt atgtccaaaa aagagcctcc ttgtatggag atccagtccc
    15121 agatctttta aaactgtaaa ctttttagca aaaattatga ttttggtata taatatacgt
    15181 ataaaaataa aaaattaaaa tgaaggatta aaaaatggat actattaaat taaccgaact
    15241 tcttatcaat ttaaacgaaa ttaaacttat agcggtaatg atttttgtaa cagtgctggt
    15301 tttaggagta ttaattcttc tcaagccttt actaaaagac atattgacta ttgtaatagg
    15361 caagattttt aagaatggta atggtaatgg caaaaatcac attaaaaaaa gagattaact
    15421 tatgaaatta tccaaagata atgttgagct tggacttacg tctttatcaa cccttattga
    15481 tatattttct aaatttgaag atgaatttga tgaaattgca cataaaggat tctttttggt
    15541 ttatgagctg tattctcatt ataaattaat ctatacagca aatatggaaa gacttgagag
    15601 tgcattaacc ccagcaataa ataaagcact cgctccatta aatgaaaaaa tcaatcaatg
    15661 cattgactta gttaattctg atgaaaaaaa tctcaaaata tctaatgatc tgaaattcaa
    15721 tcaggaagga aaacctatct ataaggaaag aacaaataat gcaaaataac actattggtt
    15781 taggacttaa tttactatcc agcttaacta acatagctaa aactgataca aacatagatc
    15841 ataattacat taatactttt agtaaagtaa tagatttttt ctacaaaaca tatataagca
    15901 cactaaaatc tatggaaaca gctgagtcaa ctaaaatatt tgaagaaata aaagacattt
    15961 taaaatacaa tattgagata atagaggcta tctcttatga caaaaataaa aaaattatca
    16021 cttcacttaa agcaaaacgc aacaaaatta tgaaagaata catcaaaatg cttaaaagga
    16081 gtgaaaatgc ttaaaagatt gcattgttta ctaattgttt tgttgttatg ttgcaccact
    16141 attgctaacc taccagaaga accaaaaccg ccaattattc caacgctaaa atctttagct
    16201 aaatatgaaa cacaactttc agaatatgtt atgtatcttg taacattttt agctaaaaca
    16261 aaagtgaaag ttaatgaccc caattatcca gaatatcctt atccagactt atcaacacta
    16321 aaagacgaac actctatacc tgcggtaaaa cataacatca agatatattt agagtacatt
    16381 aaaaaagcaa aaccaatagc ggaaaaagta tatcatcaat attcgaagtt aaaaatgtaa
    16441 attacaaaaa ggtttttctt gcaagaaatt ctaatttatg atcaaatcgg cttttgcaac
    16501 aaaagaaaaa tctagatatt agattgacgc agatttaata tctagatttt aacattttca
    16561 acaggaatat ttgctaatta attagtgccc tcttcgagga actttattac tttgtctatc
    16621 tgttctacag cgtttttaga cattttatcc ccattaccag aagtattgct tccaagaagt
    16681 ggtacagtta ctccaactaa ttttgcttct gaccatattt ttctttttga aatatcctga
    16741 tccttgtcag taatgttttc aatggtattt ttagctgctt ttaacgctgc taatttggcc
    16801 gctaatttat cctgaaagga attttgcaaa tttaatagtt tttctttaag ctccgcattg
    16861 cctatatctt ttaaattttc ttttaattca tttattttgt ctttataatc tttaaatttg
    16921 cctccagaag aatcatttac aagagctaaa acatcctcca ttaatgaatc tatttctttc
    16981 ttttcttcta catatgcttt acaagccatt acaaataaca ttgctgcaaa aaataattta
    17041 aatatgtttt tatttctcat tagttactcc tatattcaat aataatgaga taaaagctag
    17101 cacaacattt gaaaaatata aatctctcaa ttaatatttt taaagatttt taaaaataag
    17161 ctctataatt acaagaataa attttatttt tactcaacat attgtactgg agataaggaa
    17221 aggaaataac aatgaaaatc atcaacatat tattttgttt atttttacta ctactaaata
    17281 gctgcaattc taatgataat gacactttaa aaaacaatgc acaacaaaca aaaagcaggg
    17341 gaaagcgtga tttaacccaa aaagaagcaa caccagaaaa acctaaatct aaagaagaac
    17401 tacttagaga aaagctatct gaagaccaga aaacacacct tgactggtta aaagaagctc
    17461 tgggtaatga tggagaattt gataaatttt taggatatga tgaaagtaaa ataaaaacag
    17521 cacttgatca tataaaaagt gaacttgata aatgtaatgg aaatgatgca gaccaacaaa
    17581 aaaccacttt caaacaaaca gttcaaggag ctcttagtgg ggggatagat ggatttggtt
    17641 caaataatgc agttactacc tgcggcaatg ggtcctaata gttaacagcc cccatattgg
    17701 gggctttaat cttgctatgc tgcaaatatc tcatcaaacc gttcgtattc ttttaagata
    17761 ctaaagaata ttaatggact agggccataa ataggcctct taagccccat aaacctttca
    17821 aaatcttgta aatcctttaa tctattattt ttcttgaaat agttttttat aatctcggcc
    17881 caatagttta tgcttttaaa atcactattt ttctcaaaat acgagattaa atcagattca
    17941 attttcttga tatcatcaaa attattgggg tctatattct gaataaagct tattttttga
    18001 ataattgagt ttatattatc ttttgttgta gggctattta cccagtcttt tatattagac
    18061 aaagcttctt taaaaacacc gtaataataa agcctatctt ttttttgttc ttgcttaata
    18121 tctcttttct ggttttgaat agtgttattt ttttgaattt gattaatctc ttgtttttgt
    18181 tctctttttt gttcttgctt ttgattaaca ctaacttgct tgctaggcat agaattttcg
    18241 ttttcgtggt tattgtaaat aggagctgca tcagtatcta tttcactttc tataccaaga
    18301 gctgcaacta aagcatacct tttgacataa gtaatgcctg aaccaaacat ctgatacact
    18361 gtatttgtaa ctttagaccc attttcattg ttccattgta aattttctgt aggaattcgc
    18421 gtatcaaaag aaaattcata tccagtactt gtactgtaga atgtagtcct aatataatca
    18481 actatgccat attgaccctc tatagaaatt ggatattgct caatatcaag ctccaaattg
    18541 tgctttttaa taacattttt aatttctcta actatttcat tgaaattttg atatttatat
    18601 ccatatcctt taagactttt gtcaatccct ggtaaattca tttttagggt tttcatatct
    18661 tttcggaagc ttatttttgc ttgaatatta ttttgtattt cttgattatt gtttgaaaga
    18721 ttttccatct ttttactcct atggttattt ataaaaataa gtatatagca aaaactattt
    18781 ttgccaactt ttttacaaaa aattttacaa aaaaataggg cttagctaaa ttctctatta
    18841 tctactaaag aaattagtta agcccgtgct aaaaattttt ttgcaaatta ccataggtag
    18901 tcaaaactga aaaatgttta aataactacg ctgtttgtag tgtagcccaa ttttaaatta
    18961 aaatcaattt atattttcac tgaattaaaa atttctatat taatttaaca aaattaataa
    19021 ttaaaattta atattttttt agaaaagtat ttacttttaa atcaaaattt tgcattataa
    19081 taattaatta ttaattacca taggagaaaa aacatgaaag gtttttcaaa taccacaaaa
    19141 aatcccactt gccacaacaa acaccaacac aagttaatat atctagcttc aacactagat
    19201 tttctaaaca aaaaagataa gaaatacaca caacaaaaca tactctatta ctataatgaa
    19261 aatctaaaaa gaaatggtct agctcccact actctaagaa caatgcaaaa ttatctttac
    19321 aaattagaaa aagtattaaa agtcacaact aattactacc aacatatggg tgtaaattgt
    19381 ggaactgaaa tttactataa gctaaagtat cctaaaaaag aatgttacca gaaaatcaac
    19441 aagtacttta aagaacgaaa aaactctaga tttaaatcta gagttaataa ccattttaaa
    19501 gacaatgttt ccaaaaatag tagtgtaaat tcagtggagt gtttaagtaa taaaaataat
    19561 ataaaagaag aaagaaagat taacgaaata gaaaaatatc aagtaataaa gtacttcaac
    19621 aaaagtaact tcttatgtaa agaaattctt ccatttttat taacattaaa tgttgataaa
    19681 gatactatga ttaaaataat caaaaacata aaaagagttg aaaataaatt gctaaaaaac
    19741 acaaatttaa ataaatcttg ctttaaagaa aagcaagaga aactaaagaa aattctaaat
    19801 aacactcaga aagaattcga acaaaatgga tataatcccg aacaattaaa gacaaattta
    19861 caaaaagtat acgaaaatta caaatttaag ccccacttta ttattgaaag gcataaatat
    19921 aacgatttaa acaacataaa acgtaaatta gaaaaggcga ttgaaaggga aaagcaaaat
    19981 tctcaacaaa attatcaaaa tttaaaggaa aatattttca atatccttat tgaacaacta
    20041 aaaaaagaaa caaatattga aattctaaag ccaattatca aaaaatattt gaataaccaa
    20101 aagaaaatag aatacaataa agtatttggt atatatcatc ttgaattatc agaaataata
    20161 aaaaatgaaa aaaattcttt aaccacagaa gaatttagca taaaggccgt atgaggattt
    20221 aacatggaaa atgcaccaga acctattgaa actgtaaaaa agggtaaatg taaggttgaa
    20281 tgccaaaata aagaacgttt tattttgatt gaaaaagaaa atggtaaagc aatgtaccat
    20341 acaaaaataa tgatggacat ttataaattt ggagtttatg agaaaaaaca cgaatttaga
    20401 ttatcattga gggccttatt taacggggaa agaattgttg aagaaactca tttataccca
    20461 attaaagaag gagataagtt cattggtatt ttttatggct acagaaaacc aattaaaaag
    20521 ccgttaataa agtatcaaat aaatgggact aaaaaagcat atgcattagc aagggcatat
    20581 tatatggaat ttagatttaa agcaggaagt gttttttgct attttaaagg gctatatcga
    20641 ttattagata aaaaaagaac aaataatcac tacaacaaag ttttatttag tatgtttaca
    20701 gatttagaac aacaagtata taaattttat gggaaaaaat acccggagca aggaccgtta
    20761 ataaaatgga tactaaaaaa cctaaaataa taacaatagc gtcaattaag ggcggtgttg
    20821 gcaaaagcac aagtgcaata attttagcaa cgctattatc aaaagacaac aaagtacttt
    20881 taattgatat ggatacacag gcttcagtta ctagttattt ttataaaaca ttagtagaaa
    20941 gtgaatttga tttacttgaa aaaaatatat atgaagtttt aaaaggaaat caattaataa
    21001 atgatgcaat tatcaatgtt gatcataatt ttgatttgtt gccaagttac ttaagcttgc
    21061 acacttttag tgaagagccc ttgccttata aggaacatag gttaaaggat agctttaaat
    21121 atttaaaatt taaatataat tttattatac ttgatactaa tccccattta gattctacgt
    21181 tatccaatgc tttagttgtt agtaaacatg ttatagttcc aatgactgca gaaaagtgga
    21241 ctattgagag tttgcaacta ttagagtttt ttacggataa attaaagtta aaacccaaag
    21301 tatttttatt tgtaacaaaa tttaaaaaaa ataaaactca taaagattta ttagaaatgt
    21361 tgcaaaaaaa agaaaagttt ttggggataa tatcagaacg tgaggattta aataggagaa
    21421 tagcaaaaaa tgatagattt gatttagata aagattatat aaaggagtat gtaaacgttt
    21481 taaataattt tattttgaaa atatgaaatt tgtccgatag ttggatgaat ttttttaaca
    21541 aaaaggatag gagattaatt atggacgtgg gaataaaaat aaacgatagg gtaatatcaa
    21601 aaaaggaaat aaaaaaagaa ttaagcaata aagatgaaat attaaagcat tataatttgt
    21661 tgaaggagcg cttgaaatct aattttcaaa aagaaatcta taataagata gagagtatga
    21721 aaattttaaa agaaataaaa gataatgaat actataaact tgatggttat aaaagttttg
    21781 atgcttttat aaaagattat aagttagcca aaagtcaaac ttatgaatat ttgaagatag
    21841 catcagctat agaaaatggc gtaatagaag aacttttttt attagaaaat ggaattaaag
    21901 aaactataat ctttttaaga aatagtaatt cagatacggt taaaaaatca aaacaaaatc
    21961 caataaaacc attaagattt caacttaaaa gcaaagaaag ttatgatttt tacaaaagta
    22021 atgctaaatt cacgggattt ttattagatg aactttttga aagtcaaaaa gatttgatta
    22081 ataaattctt aagaagatat aagcaattaa aaggatagta aaggtatttt atgactaatt
    22141 tagcgtacaa aacgtataac atagaaagca taaaaaatga gtttttaaac ataggattta
    22201 gtgaagaggc aatagatttt gttttgcttc ataatgaaaa ttacagcttt gaggttttaa
    22261 aagaaaaatt gattaatgta gagaagaatt tgcaaaaaga tatatctagt ttggacatta
    22321 agatagatac tgtagaaaag aatttacaaa aggatatatc taatttagac attaagattg
    22381 atgccgtgga aaagaattta caaaaggata tatctaattt agacatcaag attgataatg
    22441 tagaaaagaa tttgaaaaaa gatatatcta gtttagatac taagattgat gttgtagaga
    22501 agaatttaaa tctaaaaata gattttgtag aaaagagttt aaatgccaaa atagatagtt
    22561 tagacgttaa aatagataat gtaaataata aagtagatta tattaaaagt gaacttattg
    22621 ccaagataga tagtgtagaa aaagggttaa acgaaaaact taatacagga aataggctaa
    22681 tacattttat gatattaaca gcagcgattc taggcccagt tttaaatgcc ctatttatga
    22741 gatatttaca atatatcaaa taatgatgta atgcataatt tgcttttttc aaatagttta
    22801 ttatcaatta aagcttattt aagcttttaa ataaagtaac ttaaataagt tcttttattt
    22861 taataaatac aaattgattt taattctaaa ttgaactgaa tttaattgtt tagtgagttc
    22921 acctaaaata aattaagcta agcccgcggc tttattaagc tctttaacat gagaatttaa
    22981 taaagctttt atttattata ataatttctg taaaaagcct gacaaaaata gtttttgtta
    23041 tacatatgta tatgtatagc taaaaaaata tattgctatc aaaaaaatcc aattaagttg
    23101 ggtttagcta agttctttaa caagagaatt tagctaagcc ctattttttt gtaaaatttt
    23161 ttgtaaaaaa gttggcaaaa atagtttttg ctatatactt atttttataa ataaccatag
    23221 gagtaaaaag atggaaaatc tttcaaacaa taataatcca caagaaaata ttcaaggaga
    23281 gctcaaaatg ataagtgtta atcaacaaag ttttactggt tgtgaaataa ttgaggaaaa
    23341 atcttctccc attaaagaaa aaagtaaatt aagtaagata ggtaagaaat tgccaggaat
    23401 aagcagtcaa gaatgtttta gatttaatcg aaatattgat tttagtgtgc aaagaaacaa
    23461 acttgataaa tacggtgcta gtgaagtagg caatattctt gttggaggtg ctggacttaa
    23521 agatttaatg ataaacagag tgcttaaata ttttagaatg agcctacctt ttgaagagaa
    23581 tttgtatatg ctcaagggca aagaattaga gaatttagga tttagagaat ttgttaaagc
    23641 acatggtgat aatattgata ttttgtataa aaacaaatat gctaacggtg ttgataagta
    23701 taattatttc aaaaaaatgg gcagttcaga aactttagtg ggctcaacaa ttgatggctg
    23761 gtttattaat aataatggcg atttagaact attagagatt aaaagtagcg actctaatta
    23821 tatgagtagt gctattgctg agtacaataa aaatggcaat tttttaagta gtaaatattt
    23881 tttcaaatat tatatacaag cacaaatgca gctagcatgc actgggcttg agtattgtaa
    23941 tttgttcttt ttaatagatg ctgcaccaat taactgtaag attaaaagag atgaggcctt
    24001 aatatcaaaa gtgtttgaat ttgttaataa atgtgaatta gaaattataa atttaaaaaa
    24061 agatatttat agtaactata gagaggaata cttaatggca cataatttta acgaggatac
    24121 gtttataaaa cttgttgaag atttagtaga aaggagtgat ttttatagtt ctggagttga
    24181 gtttgattgg gcaagagaat ttatagaata tgttgattgt gcagaccttg aaattaagga
    24241 taatcaatct gctgaaaatc ttgcgtatga tttaatggag attgatagtc tacaaaaaga
    24301 attaaataga atccaaaacg aaaataaaaa aagagaaaag cccattaaag ataggttgaa
    24361 gatgctaatt tacaatatta caaatacata tccactaatt gagcagttaa attataaatt
    24421 tggagagttt gtgtttactc ttgactctaa gaaaagggca atatcagata gattgaaggg
    24481 actgctacca acaagtggta cagtattttt ccctagcaat atagcattta caaatagtgt
    24541 tagtgtcccc atgtgaatgg gtgcactaaa aaattaaaaa aataaattta atataggagg
    24601 attaattaat gcttattaat aaaataaaac aagataatag aactttaaga ccagagatac
    24661 aaaaatgggg ttgttacttt ttgtgtctgc attattatac aagtctattt aagcaatgtg
    24721 aatttaatgt ttatgagata aatgcagcgt attatagatt tataggactt ggttacatta
    24781 agagtaattg ttttattata aatccatgta tgatacttaa ttactacgga attagaagca
    24841 gcgtgagata tgagtcttta aattatttgg gtgcagcaaa tgaatttgaa ataagtgaag
    24901 ttaaaatcga taaggttaat ggatatcact ttatagcaac aaagaataaa gaaatattat
    24961 atgattcact tgatttaaag ccacgtggga aaatatttaa agtaacttca aagcgtatat
    25021 ttaaactgaa atagctttac taaagtttaa ggttattttt catgcattta taagcgtgaa
    25081 ttttattagc agcagagagg ccgtagatat tatcaatttc ggaagttgaa tgatatttca
    25141 taagttcttt aatttggaaa gaattataac cattagattt taaatatgaa ataaacaaat
    25201 ttctaaataa atggagagat ttattggcac gaaatcctga ttttttgaga agatttttaa
    25261 attttctaga aatattgata atatcaattt ggttatcttt aaatttatgt ttggtttttt
    25321 ggaaaagata agtacgccgt gagtcaagat ttttttcgtt aaaataattt tcgtgagctt
    25381 tttgaatagc ctcaaattct tcagatttga tgacaatttc tctaatacaa gtgacatttc
    25441 tttttttagc tatattaact tttatattgt aaaaagtttc tccagttttg tttaatagag
    25501 gagtaatatc ttgcattttt actttttgaa tttcggcccc cctacaccca cttattgcga
    25561 gtagatgtag aaaccaacca gaaatagggt caattttttt taatatttta acgcattttt
    25621 caattatttt gatagctttt ggggtcaaat aaaacttagg agttggtttt gaagcttttt
    25681 tagtaggctt agaagaaatt tttagtgaat ttttaagaat tttattttca tttagcacat
    25741 tttgataatc ttgaaatagt ttgagcataa aatccatgtt gaaattattt aaattaaaat
    25801 aattattagt gttcataaaa tcctctcctt gaaggtgtta cttttaaatt aagtaaaagt
    25861 aataaaaata gataaaaata gtaatttata ttgtaccaaa aacgaaaaat tttagtcaaa
    25921 ttttgtgagt tctcattgca tgagaaattt gggttgtagg gaggctgtta taaatagaat
    25981 gggcattttc tgagggtgtc ggctaagaaa gactacatac tttagctaat atatagcaaa
    26041 gactttgaaa tttaatttgt atgtgtttta tagtcttttg taatgagtag tgcatttgca
    26101 atggagagat tttggggagt tgtttaaaat tacatttgcg ttttgttaaa atgtaacagc
    26161 tgaatgtaac aaaattatat atttaaatct ttgaaatatt gcatttatta tgtattgtgg
    26221 tatgattagg acttatggag aaatttatga ataagaaaat gaaaatgttt attatttgtg
    26281 ctgtttttat acttataggt gcttgcaaga ttcatacttc atatgatgag caaagcaatg
    26341 gagaggtaaa ggtcaaaaaa atagaattct ctgaatttac tgtaaaaatt aaaaataaga
    26401 ataatagtaa taactgggca gacttaggag atttagttgt aagaaaagaa aaagatggta
    26461 ttgaaacggg tttaaacgct gggggacatt cggctacatt cttttcatta gaagaggaag
    26521 aaattaataa ctttataaaa gcaatgactg aaggtggatc atttaaaact agtttgtatt
    26581 atggatataa tgacgaagaa agtgataaaa atgtcattaa gaataaagag ataaaaacaa
    26641 agatagaaaa aattaatgat actgaatata ttacattttt aggagataaa attaataaca
    26701 gtgcgggggg agacaaaata gctgaatatg caatatcact agaagagctt aaaagaaatt
    26761 taaaatagaa gttagaaata taggagagag cgtatatgaa taaaaaaaca attattattt
    26821 gtgcagtttt tgcgctgata ctttcttgta agaattatgc aattaaagat ttagaacaaa
    26881 atgcaaaagg gaaaattaaa ggatttatag ataaggcttt ggatccagca aaagataaaa
    26941 ttacttcaag tagttcaaaa gtagatgaat tagcaagaaa attacaagaa gaagataaaa
    27001 taaagggtgt agaagaaaac aataaagatg aattaatgca gggtgatgat cctaatagtg
    27061 gtgtaataaa ttcgtcacca gtattgccag aaaatagtca agataataca ccaatattaa
    27121 aagcagcgga acaaagtgat ggtcaacaag aagagaaagt gaaaaaagta gaagaatccg
    27181 aagctaaagt tgagggaaaa gaagaaaaac aagagaatac agaagaacga aacaaacaag
    27241 aattagctaa acaagaagaa gaacaacaaa aacgaaaagc agaacaagaa aaacaaaaaa
    27301 gagaagaaga gcaagaaaga caaaaaagag aagaagagca agaaagaaaa gctaaggcag
    27361 aaaaagaagc taaagaaaaa gcagaaagac aaaaacaaga agaacaacaa aaacgaaaag
    27421 cagaaaaaga aagagaagaa caacgaaaag aggcagaaaa aaggcaagtt gataacgaaa
    27481 ttagaacact tacaggcaaa atagatgaaa tcaatagaaa tattgatgtt ataaaagagc
    27541 aaactagtgt gggggcacaa ggtgttatag atagaattac agggcctgta tatgatgatt
    27601 ttactgatgg gaataaagct atatacaaaa cttgggggga tttggaagat gataacgacg
    27661 aaggattagg aaagctatta aaagaattga gtgatactag acataattta agaaccaaat
    27721 taaatgaggg taataaagca tatattattg atactagaag cactgaaccc caattaaaag
    27781 aaaatgtaag tgttagcgaa attaaatcag acttagatga actaaaatca aaattagaag
    27841 aagttaaaga atatcttgaa gataaagata attttgaaga aattaaagaa tacgttgctg
    27901 gtagtgagga taattatgat gaagaagatt aattttagat ataactaaat tttgtataca
    27961 caaaataaca actagtaaaa aaatgactag ttgttatttt tttgtagatt tcattgttat
    28021 aaatatagaa atgttttcta tcaaaacttt cattcaaaaa atgccaaaaa ctattgctca
    28081 aaatattgtt tatttatata ctctctagag ttatgatgaa tataaatgag atttcagatt
    28141 tttatgataa tttatataag agaacaaaaa aagaaataga taaacttata aacaagctct
    28201 atttaactag ccaaataact ctaaagcaaa aaagacaaat atacagtgct gttgaaaaaa
    28261 tgcaaaagta cgtaataaaa accggaaaaa gtgttttttt agaatcggaa aaagaatttg
    28321 ttaaagacac tttgaaaaga aaaaatctaa caaaaaaatt tcaaagtttc aaagttgatt
    28381 ttagctacaa ggaaggaatg ctagaaaaat gtttagaaag attaggagaa gataaatcta
    28441 tcgaattttt gatttttgtt tgccaaattc ttaatgggat aagagaaaaa gtatcagaat
    28501 tagactttca aatagatgcg attaaagaat ttagagatat tttatttttg agtatacact
    28561 attatgataa aagacttttc accagtaaga atcttatgaa tgaaatgaaa tactttttcg
    28621 aaaaagtaga gttaatttat agttatatgc aataaattag tgaactgcta tttctaaatc
    28681 aaaaattata gaaatagcag cgaactaaat caataaaagc taacagatat tccctgttaa
    28741 atatcaagaa gttatcagtt tatgttaaca attaacaaat tgctttacta tttagagtaa
    28801 caaattgtta cttttgttat tttagaggat ttttttgaaa aaagttaaaa gatcttttga
    28861 tgattatgtt gcatatttta gagaaggatc gttaagtgat gtagaaatag cgaagaaatt
    28921 aggagtttct aaagtaaatg tgtggagaat gagacaaaag tgggaaagtg gagaaagtgt
    28981 tgttaacggg gactctagag taacaattag tgaagatact tttgaacacc ttttgtcgca
    29041 aacctttaga tcagaagtta acgctaggaa agttagaagc gaattggatg tagagcggtc
    29101 taatttagaa ttaggattta taaatgcatt taagcaatat tctagtgttg agctttttag
    29161 tatgcatact aaaatagaaa atttaagagc cgaaattgac gctttaaata aagcaagtag
    29221 taaaaaaaac aagcaagttg ttaatggaga aattaattct ttaaaaagcg agcttgatga
    29281 atatataaaa gagtgttcaa taagagaaat ggagctttac tatgaatgta tgaaaaaact
    29341 tgctacggtt aatggagctg aaagcaaaag taactacaaa aatagtaaag ggcacaagtg
    29401 aacttatatc aaacaaaact ttttacaaca ctacaaaagg aatacaaaaa taaatatgga
    29461 gttgatatat cacaatttgt aaagctaaca aattcttcaa ttaattttga taagtttgaa
    29521 gaagaacagt taactttaaa acaaaaaaat gtgataaaaa gcattaaaaa gaataatgaa
    29581 aagaagatta tactcagcgg aggcatagct agtggcaaaa cgtatcttgc atgttatctt
    29641 tttctaaaaa gtttaattga aattaaaaag ttatactcta gtgatactaa taatttcatt
    29701 atagggaatt cacaacgttc agttgaagtt aatgttttgg ggcaatttga aaagctatgt
    29761 aaacttctta aaattcctta tattccaaga catacaaata attcatatat tctgattgat
    29821 tcactacgta ttaatctata tggaggagat aaggcaagtg attttgaaag atttagggga
    29881 agtaattcgg cacttatttt tgttaatgag gctacaactt tacacaagca aactttagag
    29941 gaagtcttaa aaagactaag atgcgggcaa gaaactatta tttttgatac taatcctgat
    30001 catccagaac actattttaa aaccgattat attgataata tagcgacctt taagacatat
    30061 aagtttacaa cttatgataa tgtgctactt agtaaaggat ttgtcgaaac acaagaaaag
    30121 ctatataaag atataccatc atataaagca agagttttgt taggtgagtg gatagcaagc
    30181 actgattcaa tttttacaca aataaatatt actgatgatt atgtatttac tagcccgata
    30241 gcatatttag acccagcatt tagtgttggc ggggataaca ctgcattatg tgttatggag
    30301 cgagttgatg ataagtatta tgcttttgta tttcaagacc aaagaccagc taatgatcct
    30361 tatattatga atatggtaaa gactgttata gaaaatttca atgtgcatac actgtattta
    30421 gaggatagag ataatacaaa aggtgctggt ggattgaccc gtgaatacat cttgctaaga
    30481 agtaatataa gccaatattt tagaattgtt ccagttaagc caaagtctaa taaatttagc
    30541 agaataacaa cgttaattac gccgtttact tacaaaaaac tttatattac aaagtacagt
    30601 agttcttccg tatttaatga tatttattcg tataaggggg ataataaaac ccatgatgac
    30661 gctcttgatg caatatctgc agcatatttg atgttgtctt taggatatag agagcgaagt
    30721 gttcactttg gcaatcaaag atttttgtaa
//

LOCUS       plasmid_cp32-3              30223 bp    DNA     circular BCT 22-DEC-2011
DEFINITION  Borrelia burgdorferi B31 plasmid cp32-3, complete sequence.
ACCESSION   NC_000949
VERSION     NC_000949.1  GI:11497103
DBLINK      Project: 57581
KEYWORDS    .
SOURCE      Borrelia burgdorferi B31
  ORGANISM  Borrelia burgdorferi B31
            Bacteria; Spirochaetes; Spirochaetales; Spirochaetaceae; Borrelia;
            Borrelia burgdorferi group.
REFERENCE   1  (bases 1 to 30223)
  AUTHORS   Casjens,S., Palmer,N., van Vugt,R., Huang,W.M., Stevenson,B.,
            Rosa,P., Lathigra,R., Sutton,G., Peterson,J., Dodson,R.J., Haft,D.,
            Hickey,E., Gwinn,M., White,O. and Fraser,C.M.
  TITLE     A bacterial genome in flux: the twelve linear and nine circular
            extrachromosomal DNAs in an infectious isolate of the Lyme disease
            spirochete Borrelia burgdorferi
  JOURNAL   Mol. Microbiol. 35 (3), 490-516 (2000)
   PUBMED   10672174
REFERENCE   2  (bases 1 to 30223)
  CONSRTM   NCBI Genome Project
  TITLE     Direct Submission
  JOURNAL   Submitted (01-DEC-2000) National Center for Biotechnology
            Information, NIH, Bethesda, MD 20894, USA
REFERENCE   3  (bases 1 to 30223)
  AUTHORS   Fraser,C.M., Casjens,S., Huang,W.M., Sutton,G.G., Lathigra,R.,
            White,O., Dodson,R., Hickey,E.K., Gwinn,M., Peterson,J.,
            van-Vugt,R., Palmer,N., Haft,D., Rosa,P. and Stevenson,B.
  TITLE     Direct Submission
  JOURNAL   Submitted (11-NOV-1999) The Institute for Genomic Research, 9712
            Medical Center Dr, Rockville, MD 20850, USA
COMMENT     PROVISIONAL REFSEQ: This record has not yet been subject to final
            NCBI review. The reference sequence was derived from AE001576.
            COMPLETENESS: full length.
FEATURES             Location/Qualifiers
     source          1..30223
                     /organism="Borrelia burgdorferi B31"
                     /mol_type="genomic DNA"
                     /strain="B31"
                     /db_xref="taxon:224326"
                     /plasmid="cp32-3"
     gene            66..1289
                     /locus_tag="BB_S01"
                     /db_xref="GeneID:1194513"
     CDS             66..1289
                     /locus_tag="BB_S01"
                     /note="hypothetical protein; identified by Glimmer2;
                     putative"
                     /codon_start=1
                     /transl_table=11
                     /product="hypothetical protein"
                     /protein_id="NP_051204.1"
                     /db_xref="GI:11497136"
                     /db_xref="GeneID:1194513"
                     /translation="MCDLRKTKLIDKISSLELYKYSIFFRNYIENVAEDCLKNGLILE
                     SAAHNVSEVELARLKVQLKNALLNCIISYRFHGIGYVLVKTKDTLIDLEQPVNIELPI
                     GFEYLDYEYVRDLGVDFDHITYKVKSNNKNNSLDAVKIHKSRLIIYENFDYILKRYVP
                     CYTESFLLDIYLFEKIYVEIERRIENHNFLFYKDESLVQLQDALSSATTSLSALTQSN
                     NDRGSGILSSFLRKQNSNNHSKDISNLRNLNDSLSQELARLKSNLNNEGMFYTATPSA
                     SLEVIKYDLSYLKEALALIKAKIGADTKEPLTRSFNEQAKGLGNDGKGDRSNYYDFLK
                     GVQEQVENSCNLKLTKYFGLDMKFNSLIMLSEEQKVERDIKLIELYSKYNQLIQSSSF
                     NNEELAMLKEKLFSF"
     gene            1306..1998
                     /locus_tag="BB_S02"
                     /db_xref="GeneID:1194514"
     CDS             1306..1998
                     /locus_tag="BB_S02"
                     /note="hypothetical protein; identified by Glimmer2;
                     putative"
                     /codon_start=1
                     /transl_table=11
                     /product="hypothetical protein"
                     /protein_id="NP_051205.1"
                     /db_xref="GI:11497137"
                     /db_xref="GeneID:1194514"
                     /translation="MTEKEEKEDLQAQDKEEQQIKADTKVISVQEFEEYMRFKEQANS
                     KSKETSRDLSINERITKELAEVEERERIEKQLLLEAERINEIDTLAKAHLSNHFNKEV
                     LLAKGYTLKDIMQAQRRELVRKFVPIEQIKAIAKVSDISHIDGEILEQLVSLAKVNIK
                     LRKNASSSSSSVDSIKGNIAIKSEERASLLDSNFVPINFTEFVQAISNTYKQRRIQFY
                     ENLKRHKRTSIA"
     gene            2011..2568
                     /locus_tag="BB_S03"
                     /db_xref="GeneID:1194515"
     CDS             2011..2568
                     /locus_tag="BB_S03"
                     /note="hypothetical protein; identified by Glimmer2;
                     putative"
                     /codon_start=1
                     /transl_table=11
                     /product="hypothetical protein"
                     /protein_id="NP_051206.1"
                     /db_xref="GI:11497138"
                     /db_xref="GeneID:1194515"
                     /translation="MSDITKIKQEFDKKVAEIQALMKNPQQDSGLLSNSIDFRDQNLI
                     FSNSGGVCTSSKDKIENYPAKGYPYKRGVKLSFGDGTTELEVEAGGGDDLYGVCSDID
                     EFSGMATVIPITNNFTGYLTLKKEGQNGVNPGDKLNFNQHGELEKVTGAQKSVNAIAL
                     SKAHKLTEDLFIVLASVFGNRAIKG"
     gene            2575..3339
                     /locus_tag="BB_S04"
                     /db_xref="GeneID:1194516"
     CDS             2575..3339
                     /locus_tag="BB_S04"
                     /note="hypothetical protein; identified by Glimmer2;
                     putative"
                     /codon_start=1
                     /transl_table=11
                     /product="hypothetical protein"
                     /protein_id="NP_051207.1"
                     /db_xref="GI:11497139"
                     /db_xref="GeneID:1194516"
                     /translation="MALKGNMQVENLEAVEDPQVDLGAQVSAAPRAKRQARQAEDAQG
                     EDPYLEAINELDDVLLKFKKYVKSMSSIENKVFGGLSSCFKSKNERVDAYSFACSSYT
                     DKIEEYLYDPANSFPYKRGVKLVPKENSIYVEVGADTDMYGICVDVCEFSCTAYVLPI
                     TNNFEGYLVTRNPSIKIGEILDINNNGVIIKAGGGPPTVINIYALSDSFTINFAPEDG
                     NQDQNRYPRQEYSINLIKVAIFGNRGLEKIVIPDGG"
     gene            3369..3941
                     /locus_tag="BB_S05"
                     /pseudo
                     /db_xref="GeneID:1194517"
     gene            3963..4922
                     /locus_tag="BB_S06"
                     /db_xref="GeneID:1194502"
     CDS             3963..4922
                     /locus_tag="BB_S06"
                     /note="similar to GP:1663561 percent identity: 98.37;
                     identified by sequence similarity; putative"
                     /codon_start=1
                     /transl_table=11
                     /product="hypothetical protein"
                     /protein_id="NP_051209.1"
                     /db_xref="GI:11497125"
                     /db_xref="GeneID:1194502"
                     /translation="MELFDENYYAKAVANIIGEVKDPIMYKWFSPDQIEDVDLQMGYQ
                     KTVKWDAFLNANPTTIANEVNTISTIGFSSEVVRLNYLKLQYKFRHLKQTSEKFYTSD
                     SYIGDINNNLLPFAQAYKLASSEIIKLINHFVLTGTVSIQKDGKNQKRLLPNMYGLLN
                     MPEQIKEEVASGDKDKMDKIFEKIEAGLSKLELGDEFSTPMMVIVDPATSLKLVKPYA
                     AAQGAASSCEKWEDVLIQTIKAINNREDVYIETSNLLKHKILIYPLNSELIKFKPSKY
                     MLPTPNEQVDKDSTDVAHSYIDFVLGGLLATRKTILQVNIKQS"
     gene            4942..5397
                     /locus_tag="BB_S07"
                     /db_xref="GeneID:1194503"
     CDS             4942..5397
                     /locus_tag="BB_S07"
                     /note="similar to GP:1663562 percent identity: 98.68;
                     identified by sequence similarity; putative"
                     /codon_start=1
                     /transl_table=11
                     /product="hypothetical protein"
                     /protein_id="NP_051210.2"
                     /db_xref="GI:365257007"
                     /db_xref="GeneID:1194503"
                     /translation="MSEQESLQAQVAGEEELLVTKLHSEVLLLLGIDKFALSRQNFLL
                     HLSLLQAILVTRGIDASSLTYEQIFLLTFYHMGCQLRKQGVVREFEFDRIKKEKFNEL
                     ELDYYPSSSGGEEGGEGSCGSNKNFCSQLDAFLEKLKRETSTPSCVGVV"
     gene            5397..5780
                     /locus_tag="BB_S08"
                     /db_xref="GeneID:1194504"
     CDS             5397..5780
                     /locus_tag="BB_S08"
                     /note="similar to GP:1663563 percent identity: 97.64;
                     identified by sequence similarity; putative"
                     /codon_start=1
                     /transl_table=11
                     /product="hypothetical protein"
                     /protein_id="NP_051211.2"
                     /db_xref="GI:365257008"
                     /db_xref="GeneID:1194504"
                     /translation="MNGVRKRLSDMSFRMINVFKDPKPLKFYKGTVVKLENDSSYQRV
                     FDKTKYIEFAGVIIDIKPQELAILYDSDMSDIQGYSKLYTYQDLNYEPKDRISIADLV
                     YFEIFSIDSSIGYFTLVLKEFIWTN"
     gene            5768..6157
                     /locus_tag="BB_S09"
                     /db_xref="GeneID:1194505"
     CDS             5768..6157
                     /locus_tag="BB_S09"
                     /note="similar to GP:1663564 percent identity: 100.00;
                     identified by sequence similarity; putative"
                     /codon_start=1
                     /transl_table=11
                     /product="hypothetical protein"
                     /protein_id="NP_051212.1"
                     /db_xref="GI:11497128"
                     /db_xref="GeneID:1194505"
                     /translation="MDKLEFKMELEIGWFGGRAGIAKMHEKGSSNLPARKHLTKIASS
                     SEFREYINNSYINSKFNLDPKSGMEAIGQAFIRYYENYLLSAQVTPALKANTIKSKFK
                     RGSNTAAIPLVDTAKMLSEITYKVTLE"
     gene            6154..6720
                     /locus_tag="BB_S10"
                     /db_xref="GeneID:1194506"
     CDS             6154..6720
                     /locus_tag="BB_S10"
                     /note="similar to GP:1663565 percent identity: 97.98;
                     identified by sequence similarity; putative"
                     /codon_start=1
                     /transl_table=11
                     /product="hypothetical protein"
                     /protein_id="NP_051213.1"
                     /db_xref="GI:11497129"
                     /db_xref="GeneID:1194506"
                     /translation="MIFTLDMVLNHLTQIFKGFKAYATENNFECDIINTYNHPYLSKI
                     TAASSNIIALKFDGTENLFDHNYRAGVFYENALEFSINFQIYIIAIVLNAKDFDANSR
                     MLMLYSMLSDFLHNKAHKYTLPSLQPDYINKINFYIYPTSNMQTVGLINLGTKYSNHA
                     YSASIAFNASVKAIEILKEEYEIAARYN"
     gene            6701..7813
                     /locus_tag="BB_S11"
                     /db_xref="GeneID:1194518"
     CDS             6701..7813
                     /locus_tag="BB_S11"
                     /note="hypothetical protein; identified by Glimmer2;
                     putative"
                     /codon_start=1
                     /transl_table=11
                     /product="hypothetical protein"
                     /protein_id="NP_051214.1"
                     /db_xref="GI:11497141"
                     /db_xref="GeneID:1194518"
                     /translation="MPQDTISVSLLDSRIQASRPNYYNPLLVYKTAKIKVNKDAASYK
                     ILNLTVNNYEKQIETLEKENGNGEDQFGKEKTLLKTAMSNFFNSSEESLKSADLFIYK
                     DKPEELKNYLKVHRHTFVVLINTEGDASDDGLKIYKDDYNKFKKPSTFFVFSTKEQEI
                     KELFKDKGNTEKERNIAVYSNNKDNLHLKFISQYLHQASIFHAVNPYGMPLAATPLVD
                     DTVIGKLRTAKINFYSLLNETGLDGVPAFKEGVDLAGGAIDEQFTYHYIKNEAIIELI
                     RIWNKNNRQNSKLSALQLSGARDNAYTSAIECLLKRFVDRGLIIEYKNLRLTLSPTPQ
                     LKLELSVNITYNFSINAVALVITTQDIVDYQNSLSA"
     gene            7828..8256
                     /locus_tag="BB_S12"
                     /db_xref="GeneID:1194519"
     CDS             7828..8256
                     /locus_tag="BB_S12"
                     /note="hypothetical protein; identified by Glimmer2;
                     putative"
                     /codon_start=1
                     /transl_table=11
                     /product="hypothetical protein"
                     /protein_id="NP_051215.1"
                     /db_xref="GI:11497142"
                     /db_xref="GeneID:1194519"
                     /translation="MQFYDLREVYFSIGGTQLHSGKLELTSEPTTRAVISSEDKGMPV
                     ISLRDPKTITYVFNIEVTLGSHDYILLTELSDEQFYNMDVRKEDKMLDLAFNDRIATK
                     IISNYAIFTEEPSRSYSAEAEKVSFEIRAINCQKSKPNNS"
     gene            8272..8727
                     /locus_tag="BB_S13"
                     /db_xref="GeneID:1194520"
     CDS             8272..8727
                     /locus_tag="BB_S13"
                     /note="hypothetical protein; identified by Glimmer2;
                     putative"
                     /codon_start=1
                     /transl_table=11
                     /product="hypothetical protein"
                     /protein_id="NP_051216.1"
                     /db_xref="GI:11497143"
                     /db_xref="GeneID:1194520"
                     /translation="MIMRYKMKILTKNKTYEYPLRVLPVYEWDKVLGFNQSDAVLKLN
                     EVKYLREITSLMISPKFLDEFYVILDQNREFISYYKDYLVAIIYTAQFNTFHLDNDLK
                     KPALVYLSEYENNVGDFVAFDYINENFDYEKVATSLSSSTSNSNELVAK"
     gene            8724..8960
                     /locus_tag="BB_S14"
                     /db_xref="GeneID:1194521"
     CDS             8724..8960
                     /locus_tag="BB_S14"
                     /note="hypothetical protein; identified by Glimmer2;
                     putative"
                     /codon_start=1
                     /transl_table=11
                     /product="hypothetical protein"
                     /protein_id="NP_051217.1"
                     /db_xref="GI:11497144"
                     /db_xref="GeneID:1194521"
                     /translation="MNKRNRDIDKAIASLDETRKKYFNLLDEIKNDKYYFPVIMNICS
                     YDSVKKLPYDELLEVNRLAEIKLEKELYELILSK"
     gene            8968..10242
                     /locus_tag="BB_S15"
                     /db_xref="GeneID:1194522"
     CDS             8968..10242
                     /locus_tag="BB_S15"
                     /note="hypothetical protein; identified by Glimmer2;
                     putative"
                     /codon_start=1
                     /transl_table=11
                     /product="hypothetical protein"
                     /protein_id="NP_051218.1"
                     /db_xref="GI:11497145"
                     /db_xref="GeneID:1194522"
                     /translation="MSDKFTIKFKGILDHAATKKAIEQDISKMEKYLKPKKSSLGSTK
                     DIVKNNLSDKKKELSRQSKFESLRERVEKYRLTQTKKLIKQGMGFEKARKEAFRRSLM
                     SDRDKRRLEYKELAKESKAKSKMLAASQGKGLVAKIAIGSALGNIISNAMSKVGGGLL
                     GFAKKAVEEDTKTKRTQLLNKAFYGDPKEKEGLLKIIGGMKGFERDLEKEEFLNQASV
                     FKGTLRDLDMLNETNLKNAVEFAAMLKSSGAMSSEDAVKAVNSVLGGDGSELFDLLKK
                     SGVGDKYIEDAKMAWQSGAQVDLDSRITKMMEMFKDFKSFGLTKKVNNAESIQSNLAS
                     AEQTLSNLTTTVLDPLLNIINWITAKIKNFDFTKDIINPIINGIKSIFNLNYFFAKLK
                     SVLPTMFGGDGGEALKKLQEQAENQDNANNTP"
     gene            10265..10948
                     /locus_tag="BB_S16"
                     /db_xref="GeneID:1194523"
     CDS             10265..10948
                     /locus_tag="BB_S16"
                     /note="hypothetical protein; identified by Glimmer2;
                     putative"
                     /codon_start=1
                     /transl_table=11
                     /product="hypothetical protein"
                     /protein_id="NP_051219.1"
                     /db_xref="GI:11497146"
                     /db_xref="GeneID:1194523"
                     /translation="MTSNKKIANNAANKIDINNKITNNHDIEKKKIKEKINDIEKKEI
                     REITRIIRDVITQIFALFGADNFLVLFPRMDLKGFGYIPQLFFIKPKNELITRTYNTN
                     CSKRPVINYYDRKAEYVSYNPVMTGEHISLNGGILTSLYKDMLSLLKMTVFGNTMLHF
                     DAHLVKEQLANRIQAQVPFSIYSPTFGLKELAVITSLSFKDTPFIDEVEVSLSIEIVK
                     TFALEKYKG"
     gene            10952..11902
                     /locus_tag="BB_S17"
                     /db_xref="GeneID:1194524"
     CDS             10952..11902
                     /locus_tag="BB_S17"
                     /note="hypothetical protein; identified by Glimmer2;
                     putative"
                     /codon_start=1
                     /transl_table=11
                     /product="hypothetical protein"
                     /protein_id="NP_051220.1"
                     /db_xref="GI:11497147"
                     /db_xref="GeneID:1194524"
                     /translation="MLLLQYDFKIEFYNVDTSKKSPDGIPFAEEIPKIIINTQDGIHI
                     DISISNMYSNIHTISSKQAKVVLWNLPLDFTDDIKFGDIVKIYYKKFAHEKNFDFIMA
                     GTLGPPMSTDYPGGDFSVDLDVRLLTKSNFFNRELAGKEGKNFKGKTVKEAIESVFPN
                     RNILNMDEKDCLKIIDKDIYATTPKEFIDKIKGTYVHNVIADIGTGLRGYECYLIFTN
                     YIKKGENVHYEALEDYGLEFIPQQEITLGTTLKKNLIFWNAKTFFTHKLNVGDKVSFI
                     DGLGKMIKTTIKETSARLSNTGECSLILKLEDDSNTKRKK"
     gene            11920..12465
                     /locus_tag="BB_S18"
                     /db_xref="GeneID:1194525"
     CDS             11920..12465
                     /locus_tag="BB_S18"
                     /note="hypothetical protein; identified by Glimmer2;
                     putative"
                     /codon_start=1
                     /transl_table=11
                     /product="hypothetical protein"
                     /protein_id="NP_051221.1"
                     /db_xref="GI:11497148"
                     /db_xref="GeneID:1194525"
                     /translation="MNEDYEIYRMNQRLYGQALAQEDLKNWIYSNIFIIKIGTVKEFK
                     HQTQEAIVTIPEFEDLEIHTKNISNISLELSKGDCVLLLQSSINIFDKNNDIHFDKHH
                     FYILSAISPKTLNLISDTVKIRANNKIEIANQTTSLKKILDNIVSAINGIKIIGDSVI
                     DESSLKIATAQINSDINSLFK"
     gene            12495..12827
                     /locus_tag="BB_S19"
                     /db_xref="GeneID:1194507"
     CDS             12495..12827
                     /locus_tag="BB_S19"
                     /note="similar to GP:1421734 percent identity: 99.09;
                     identified by sequence similarity; putative"
                     /codon_start=1
                     /transl_table=11
                     /product="hypothetical protein"
                     /protein_id="NP_051222.1"
                     /db_xref="GI:11497130"
                     /db_xref="GeneID:1194507"
                     /translation="MDLRLGNNFELVFNNDLSLVDGIDEQKQRFLIFLKTLRGSLSYA
                     PHWGLDYFLLLKLLKINNLHAVKNYFHEISKELNLDLINISTTIQDNKAHISFFFSGD
                     VLNMEFNL"
     gene            12824..13699
                     /locus_tag="BB_S20"
                     /db_xref="GeneID:1194508"
     CDS             12824..13699
                     /locus_tag="BB_S20"
                     /note="similar to GP:1421735 percent identity: 98.28;
                     identified by sequence similarity; putative"
                     /codon_start=1
                     /transl_table=11
                     /product="hypothetical protein"
                     /protein_id="NP_051223.1"
                     /db_xref="GI:11497131"
                     /db_xref="GeneID:1194508"
                     /translation="MSIVFDSDFGILKRTIKDIVRAKREYLRVNYGINIDDNQSSIYN
                     IIASSLALIEEEIINELNLFFSKMKPGGTYWAAIEEHISSKSTTYSAVRNALLNLDGI
                     EYTNIKSAAGKANIYLILKETLLDTSKSNINSPEFKAKLWETLYLTTPSGTLLEGDIE
                     IDGLNSTGQRKSYKISLGKRKYVYMKVKYKLDLKNYLYLNIDSQIRDIYSRIISNNYS
                     DMGISFEYQDFFAPVNEVKGIKFMEISACIKDTDTESITKIGDSDFKKNQDIAINDDT
                     MLLFNMTDRLLIDIG"
     gene            13709..14314
                     /locus_tag="BB_S21"
                     /db_xref="GeneID:1194481"
     CDS             13709..14314
                     /locus_tag="BB_S21"
                     /note="similar to GP:1421736 percent identity: 95.02;
                     identified by sequence similarity; putative"
                     /codon_start=1
                     /transl_table=11
                     /product="hypothetical protein"
                     /protein_id="NP_051224.2"
                     /db_xref="GI:365257002"
                     /db_xref="GeneID:1194481"
                     /translation="MKIPNLFKNTEIHKFIRTETEYAQALLNELKSLNSNFISINVIE
                     NIKSRYIAIWISQVLSIFYAKTQTLQSITSNINSVIFALRHIGTDESFRLIFKTFLNV
                     DIEVTTPEAGVIDISLKGVIKTNFTTFISPNTKKGKRLKKIILREKKPGYAASKKALV
                     FNSLPKGYDHSIYAFIKRIIPIGRVLKINNTDGNNIITFNN"
     gene            14324..15136
                     /locus_tag="BB_S22"
                     /pseudo
                     /db_xref="GeneID:1194482"
     gene            15212..15415
                     /gene="blyA"
                     /locus_tag="BB_S23"
                     /allele="3"
                     /db_xref="GeneID:1194483"
     CDS             15212..15415
                     /gene="blyA"
                     /locus_tag="BB_S23"
                     /allele="3"
                     /note="BlyA; similar to PID:1209825 PID:1209851
                     PID:1209860 PID:1209868 PID:2072097 percent identity:
                     98.51; identified by sequence similarity; putative"
                     /codon_start=1
                     /transl_table=11
                     /product="pore-forming hemolysin"
                     /protein_id="NP_051226.1"
                     /db_xref="GI:11497106"
                     /db_xref="GeneID:1194483"
                     /translation="MDTIKLTELLINLNEIKLIAVMIFVTVLVLGVLILLKPLLKDIL
                     TIVIGKIFKNGNGNGKNHIKKRD"
     gene            15419..15766
                     /gene="blyB"
                     /locus_tag="BB_S24"
                     /allele="3"
                     /db_xref="GeneID:1194484"
     CDS             15419..15766
                     /gene="blyB"
                     /locus_tag="BB_S24"
                     /allele="3"
                     /note="BlyA; similar to PID:1209826 PID:1209852
                     PID:1209861 PID:1209869 PID:2072098 percent identity:
                     99.13; identified by sequence similarity; putative"
                     /codon_start=1
                     /transl_table=11
                     /product="hemolysin accessory protein"
                     /protein_id="NP_051227.1"
                     /db_xref="GI:11497107"
                     /db_xref="GeneID:1194484"
                     /translation="MKLSKDNVELGLTSLSTLIDIFSKFEDEFDEIAHKGFFLVYELY
                     SHYKLIYTANMERLESALTPAINKALAPLNEKINQCIDLVNSDEKNLKISNDLKFNQE
                     GKPIYKERTNNAK"
     gene            15756..16091
                     /locus_tag="BB_S25"
                     /db_xref="GeneID:1194485"
     CDS             15756..16091
                     /locus_tag="BB_S25"
                     /note="similar to PID:1209827 PID:1209833 PID:1209839
                     PID:1209853 PID:1209862 percent identity: 100.00;
                     identified by sequence similarity; putative"
                     /codon_start=1
                     /transl_table=11
                     /product="hypothetical protein"
                     /protein_id="NP_051228.1"
                     /db_xref="GI:11497108"
                     /db_xref="GeneID:1194485"
                     /translation="MQNNTIGLGLNLLSSLTNIAKTDTNIDHNYINTFSKVIDFFYKT
                     YISTLKSMETAESTKIFEEIQDILKYNIEIIEAISTDKSKRIITSLKSTRNKIMKEYI
                     KILKRGENA"
     gene            16084..16437
                     /locus_tag="BB_S26"
                     /db_xref="GeneID:1194486"
     CDS             16084..16437
                     /locus_tag="BB_S26"
                     /note="similar to GB:L31420 PID:1209834 PID:1209840
                     PID:1209846 PID:1209854 percent identity: 98.29;
                     identified by sequence similarity; putative"
                     /codon_start=1
                     /transl_table=11
                     /product="hypothetical protein"
                     /protein_id="NP_051229.2"
                     /db_xref="GI:365257003"
                     /db_xref="GeneID:1194486"
                     /translation="MLKRLHCLLIVLLLCCTTIANLPEEPKPPIIQTLKSLAKYETQL
                     SEYVMYLVTFLAKTKVKVNDPNYPEYPYPDLSTLKDEHSITAVKHNINIYLEYIKKTK
                     PIAEKVYNKYSQLKM"
     gene            16586..16903
                     /locus_tag="BB_S27"
                     /db_xref="GeneID:1194509"
     CDS             16586..16903
                     /locus_tag="BB_S27"
                     /note="hypothetical protein; identified by Glimmer2;
                     putative"
                     /codon_start=1
                     /transl_table=11
                     /product="hypothetical protein"
                     /protein_id="NP_051230.1"
                     /db_xref="GI:11497132"
                     /db_xref="GeneID:1194509"
                     /translation="MQKINLLMLFMFIISIGNLISYEIKKDEIIKVKTLIALDQGGDD
                     HKHNINFPIKKEDKNKTLFEIIGIGLENFINQIGAENILEVKSLNHLVGFGVIVVYKE
                     KKK"
     gene            17089..17697
                     /gene="bdrF"
                     /locus_tag="BB_S29"
                     /db_xref="GeneID:1194487"
     CDS             17089..17697
                     /gene="bdrF"
                     /locus_tag="BB_S29"
                     /note="similar to PID:1209841 percent identity: 91.58;
                     identified by sequence similarity; putative"
                     /codon_start=1
                     /transl_table=11
                     /product="BdrF"
                     /protein_id="NP_051232.2"
                     /db_xref="GI:365257004"
                     /db_xref="GeneID:1194487"
                     /translation="METVSTNIASVTQEQIYKEFIRLGMEQLIAQDLSKRYYHNELTY
                     RDLENLEKQFDIKFDNLVSKIDTVEKNLNVKIDAVKSELNTKIDNVEKNLQKDISNLD
                     TKIDNVEKNLQKDISNLDTKIDNVEKNLQKDISNLDTKIDNVEKNLNAKIDTVEKNLN
                     AKIDNVEKNLMSLSEMLKWVLGIMGAMSITMIAGLIFAFISK"
     gene            17803..18249
                     /gene="mlpC"
                     /locus_tag="BB_S30"
                     /db_xref="GeneID:1194488"
     CDS             17803..18249
                     /gene="mlpC"
                     /locus_tag="BB_S30"
                     /note="MlpC; similar to PID:1209837 percent identity:
                     86.81; identified by sequence similarity; putative;
                     similar to Congo red-binding protein NlpH"
                     /codon_start=1
                     /transl_table=11
                     /product="lipoprotein"
                     /protein_id="NP_051233.1"
                     /db_xref="GI:11497111"
                     /db_xref="GeneID:1194488"
                     /translation="MKIINILFCLFLLMLNGCNSNDNDTLKNNAQQTKRRGKRDLTQK
                     ETTQEKPKSKEELLREKLSDDQKTHLDWLKPALTGAGEFDKFLENDDDKIKSALDHIK
                     TQLDSCNGDQAEQQKTTFKTVVTEFFKNGDIDNFATGAVSNCNNGG"
     gene            complement(18287..19228)
                     /locus_tag="BB_S31"
                     /db_xref="GeneID:1194489"
     CDS             complement(18287..19228)
                     /locus_tag="BB_S31"
                     /note="similar to PID:1143396 PID:1209858 percent
                     identity: 99.68; identified by sequence similarity;
                     putative"
                     /codon_start=1
                     /transl_table=11
                     /product="hypothetical protein"
                     /protein_id="NP_051234.2"
                     /db_xref="GI:365257005"
                     /db_xref="GeneID:1194489"
                     /translation="MENLSNNNNPQENIQAKISFRKDMKTLKMNLPGIDKSLKGYGYK
                     YQNFNEIVREIKNVIKKHNLELDIEQYPISIEGQYGIVDYIRTTFYSTSTGYEFSFDT
                     RIPTENLQWNNENGSKVTNTVYQMFGSGITYVKRYALVAALGIESEIDTDAAPIYNNH
                     ENENSMPSKQVSVNQKQEQKREQKQEKNQLNNFNKNLKSGKAYCYEIFRDALFNIKNW
                     VNEGEEKNNINALIRALCTDNDDALEDLFEKNAELKSIEYWVNILKKYFNKTNRFDDL
                     NKLKVFMSDNRDVYKTKVLKFFCMLKKERQFNYIFAV"
     gene            19605..20705
                     /locus_tag="BB_S33"
                     /db_xref="GeneID:1194491"
     CDS             19605..20705
                     /locus_tag="BB_S33"
                     /note="similar to PID:1174341 PID:1174349 GB:AE001584
                     percent identity: 90.44; identified by sequence
                     similarity; putative"
                     /codon_start=1
                     /transl_table=11
                     /product="hypothetical protein"
                     /protein_id="NP_051236.1"
                     /db_xref="GI:11497114"
                     /db_xref="GeneID:1194491"
                     /translation="MKGFSNTTKNPTCYNKHQHKLIYLTSTVDFLNKKDKKYTQQNIL
                     YYYNKNLKRNGLAPTTLRTMQNYLYKLEKVLKVTTNYYQHMGVNCGTEIYYKLKYPKK
                     ECYQKINKYFKERKNSRFKSRVNNHFKDNVSKNSSVNSVECLSNKNNIKEERKIKEIE
                     KYQVIKYFNKSNFLCKEILPFLLTLNVDKDTMIKIIKNTKRVENKLLKNTNLNKSCFK
                     EKQEKLKKILNNTQKEFEQNGYNPEQLKTNLQKVYENYKFKPHFIIERHKYSDLNNIK
                     RKLEKSIEREKQNSQQNYQNLKENIFNILIEQLKKETNIEILKPIIKKYLNNQKKIEY
                     NKVFGIYHLELLEIIKNEKNSLTTEEFSIKAV"
     gene            20715..21281
                     /locus_tag="BB_S34"
                     /db_xref="GeneID:1194492"
     CDS             20715..21281
                     /locus_tag="BB_S34"
                     /note="similar to PID:1143398 PID:1174342 PID:1174350
                     PID:2182755 GB:AE001575 percent identity: 99.47;
                     identified by sequence similarity; putative"
                     /codon_start=1
                     /transl_table=11
                     /product="hypothetical protein"
                     /protein_id="NP_051237.1"
                     /db_xref="GI:11497115"
                     /db_xref="GeneID:1194492"
                     /translation="MENAPEPIETVKKGKCKVECQNKERFILIEKENGKAMYHTKIMM
                     DIYKFGVYEKKHEFRLSLRALFNGERIVEETHLYPIKEGDKFIGIFYGYRKPIKKPLI
                     KYQINGARKAYALARAYYMEFRFKAGSVFCYFKGLYRLLDKKRTNNHYNKVLFSMFTD
                     LEQQVYKFYGKKYPEQGPLIKWIIKNLK"
     gene            21257..21997
                     /locus_tag="BB_S35"
                     /db_xref="GeneID:1194493"
     CDS             21257..21997
                     /locus_tag="BB_S35"
                     /note="similar to GB:D26185 SP:P37522 PID:467381
                     PID:580906 GB:AL009126 percent identity: 55.43; identified
                     by sequence similarity; putative"
                     /codon_start=1
                     /transl_table=11
                     /product="plasmid partition protein, putative"
                     /protein_id="NP_051238.1"
                     /db_xref="GI:11497116"
                     /db_xref="GeneID:1194493"
                     /translation="MDNKKPKIITIASIKGGVGKSTSAIILATLLSKNNKVLLIDMDT
                     QASITSYFYEKIEKLGINFTKFNIYEILKENVDIDSTIINVDNNLDLIPSYLTLHNFS
                     EDKIEHKDFLLKTSLGTLYYKYDYIVIDTNPSLDVTLKNALLCSDYVIIPMTAEKWAV
                     ESLDLFNFFVRKLNLFLPIFLIITRFKKNRTHKTLFEILKTKDRFLGTISEREDLNRR
                     IAENNNFDLNKDYIKEYENILEIFLKKI"
     gene            22038..22580
                     /locus_tag="BB_S36"
                     /pseudo
                     /db_xref="GeneID:1194494"
     gene            22593..23183
                     /gene="bdrE"
                     /locus_tag="BB_S37"
                     /db_xref="GeneID:1194495"
     CDS             22593..23183
                     /gene="bdrE"
                     /locus_tag="BB_S37"
                     /note="similar to PID:1174345 GB:AE001584 percent
                     identity: 99.44; identified by sequence similarity;
                     putative"
                     /codon_start=1
                     /transl_table=11
                     /product="BdrE"
                     /protein_id="NP_051240.1"
                     /db_xref="GI:11497118"
                     /db_xref="GeneID:1194495"
                     /translation="MNSLTYRTYNIESIKNEFLKIGFSEEAIDFVFLHNDNYNFEFLK
                     EKLINVEKNLQKDISNLDIKIDTVEKNLNTKIDNVEKNLNLKIDNLDSKIDTVEKNLN
                     TKIDNVEKNLNLKMDNLDSKIDTVEKNLNTKIDNVEKNLNLKMDGLNIKIDNVEKSLN
                     QKLSMGNRLVHFMIITAAILGPILNALFMKYLQGGK"
     gene            23691..25016
                     /gene="bppA"
                     /locus_tag="BB_S38"
                     /allele="3"
                     /db_xref="GeneID:1194496"
     CDS             23691..25016
                     /gene="bppA"
                     /locus_tag="BB_S38"
                     /allele="3"
                     /note="similar to GP:2182759 percent identity: 98.62;
                     identified by sequence similarity; putative"
                     /codon_start=1
                     /transl_table=11
                     /product="BppA"
                     /protein_id="NP_051241.2"
                     /db_xref="GI:365257006"
                     /db_xref="GeneID:1194496"
                     /translation="MENLSNNNNPQENIQGDLKMISVNQQSFTGCEIIEEKSSPIKEK
                     SKLSKIGKKLPGISSQECFRFNRNIDFSVQRNKLDKYGASEVGNILVGGAGLKDLMIN
                     RVLKYFNMRLPFEENLYMLKGKELENLGFREFVKAYGDNIDILYKNKYANGVDKYNYF
                     KKMGSSETLVGSTIDGWFINNNGDLELLEIKSSDSNYMSSAIAEYNKNGNFLSSKYFF
                     KYYVQAQMQLACTGLEYCNLFFLIDAAPINCKIKRDEALISKVFEFVNKCELEIINLK
                     KDIYSNYREEYLMAHNFNEDTFIKLVEDLVERSDFYSSGVEFDWAREFIEYVDCADLE
                     IKDNQSAENLAYDLMEIDSLQKELNRIQNENKKREKPIKDRLKMLIYNITNTYPLIEQ
                     LNYKFGEFVFTLDPKKRAISDRLKGLLPTSGTVFFPSNIAFTNSVSVPM"
     gene            25069..25494
                     /gene="bppB"
                     /locus_tag="BB_S39"
                     /allele="3"
                     /db_xref="GeneID:1194497"
     CDS             25069..25494
                     /gene="bppB"
                     /locus_tag="BB_S39"
                     /allele="3"
                     /note="similar to GP:1373116 percent identity: 100.00;
                     identified by sequence similarity; putative"
                     /codon_start=1
                     /transl_table=11
                     /product="BppB"
                     /protein_id="NP_051242.1"
                     /db_xref="GI:11497120"
                     /db_xref="GeneID:1194497"
                     /translation="MLINKIKQDNRTLRPEIQKWGCYFLCLHYYTSLFKQREFNAYEI
                     NTAYYRFIGLGYIKSNCFIINPCMILNYYGIRSSVRYETANYLGAANEFEISEVKIDK
                     VNGYHFISTKNKEILYDSLDLKPRGKIFKVTSKRIFKLK"
     gene            complement(25500..26276)
                     /gene="bppC"
                     /locus_tag="BB_S40"
                     /allele="3"
                     /db_xref="GeneID:1194498"
     CDS             complement(25500..26276)
                     /gene="bppC"
                     /locus_tag="BB_S40"
                     /allele="3"
                     /note="similar to GP:1373117 percent identity: 100.00;
                     identified by sequence similarity; putative"
                     /codon_start=1
                     /transl_table=11
                     /product="BppC protein"
                     /protein_id="NP_051243.1"
                     /db_xref="GI:11497121"
                     /db_xref="GeneID:1194498"
                     /translation="MDNNNSFNLNNFNMDFTLKLFQEYQKLINENKILKNSLKNSSKS
                     KKENSKPTPKFYLTPKSIKLILKCAKTLKQIDPISGWFVHLLLISGCRGTEMQKVKMQ
                     DISTFLSKTGKTLYTIKVNVAKKRNTSCIREIVINSEEFEAIQTAHKNHFQEKTLDSR
                     RTYLFQKSKHKFKDNQIDIVHISKKFKNLLKKSGFRVNKSLHLCRNLFISNLKSNGYN
                     SFQIKELMKYSSTNEIDNIYGLSSANKIQAYECAKKCLKL"
     gene            26708..27298
                     /gene="erpG"
                     /locus_tag="BB_S41"
                     /db_xref="GeneID:1194499"
     CDS             26708..27298
                     /gene="erpG"
                     /locus_tag="BB_S41"
                     /note="similar to PID:1051120 PID:1373118 GB:AE001576
                     percent identity: 100.00; identified by sequence
                     similarity; putative; outer surface protein G"
                     /codon_start=1
                     /transl_table=11
                     /product="outer surface protein ErpG"
                     /protein_id="NP_051244.1"
                     /db_xref="GI:11497122"
                     /db_xref="GeneID:1194499"
                     /translation="MNKKMKNLIICAVFVLIISCKIDASSEDLKQNVKEKVEGFLDKE
                     LMQGDDPNNSLFNPPPVLPASSHDNTPVLKAVQAKDGGQQEGKEEKEKEIQELKDKID
                     KRKKELEEARKKFQEFKEQVESATGESTEKVKKQGNIGQKALKYAKELGVNGSYSVND
                     GTNTNDFVKKVIDDALKNIEEELEKLAEPQNIEDKK"
     gene            27410..27919
                     /gene="bapA"
                     /locus_tag="BB_S42"
                     /db_xref="GeneID:1194500"
     CDS             27410..27919
                     /gene="bapA"
                     /locus_tag="BB_S42"
                     /note="similar to PID:1051121 PID:1373119 GB:AE001576
                     percent identity: 100.00; identified by sequence
                     similarity; putative; associated protein A"
                     /codon_start=1
                     /transl_table=11
                     /product="BapA protein"
                     /protein_id="NP_051245.1"
                     /db_xref="GI:11497123"
                     /db_xref="GeneID:1194500"
                     /translation="MKKISLLIFLFLFVVSLSANIEENYTETKRAFSKEDFNLINKRL
                     DNYDFKNEYEKSHVFSDAPRIRGDLRKIGIKEKSVFLDALEAIEYLIKIKISTDSIFL
                     SEDMIRLIGSYPDSIFNYLIQLNSDKIDYAEKYGDNARNNFKKDYSEDKANTVKQILK
                     QILADLPKD"
     gene            28236..28874
                     /locus_tag="BB_S44"
                     /db_xref="GeneID:1194512"
     CDS             28236..28874
                     /locus_tag="BB_S44"
                     /note="hypothetical protein; identified by Glimmer2;
                     putative"
                     /codon_start=1
                     /transl_table=11
                     /product="hypothetical protein"
                     /protein_id="NP_051247.1"
                     /db_xref="GI:11497135"
                     /db_xref="GeneID:1194512"
                     /translation="MLTIDKLLYYLEQQFVNFVILEDFLKKVKRSFDDYVAYFREGLL
                     DDREIADKLGVSRVNVWRMRKKWESGENSVSDDSRLSISEDTFEHLLSQTFKSEVNAR
                     KVRSELDLERANLELGFINAFKQYSSVELFSMHTKIENLRAEIDALNKASSKKNKQVV
                     NGEINSLKSELDEYIKECSIREMELYYECMKKLATANEAESKSNYKNSKGHK"
     gene            28871..30223
                     /locus_tag="BB_S45"
                     /db_xref="GeneID:1194501"
     CDS             28871..30223
                     /locus_tag="BB_S45"
                     /note="similar to GP:2444105 percent identity: 51.60;
                     identified by sequence similarity; putative"
                     /codon_start=1
                     /transl_table=11
                     /product="phage terminase large subunit"
                     /protein_id="NP_051248.1"
                     /db_xref="GI:11497124"
                     /db_xref="GeneID:1194501"
                     /translation="MNLYQTKLFTTLQKEYKNKYGVDISQFVKLTNSSINFDKFEEKQ
                     LTLKQKNVIKSIKKNNEKKIIFSGGIASGKTYLACYLFLKSLIENKKLYSSDTNNFII
                     GNSQRSVEVNVLGQFEKLCKLLKIPYIPRHTNNSYILIDSLRINLYGGDKASDFERFR
                     GSNSALIFVNEATTLHKQTLEEVLKRLRCGQETIIFDTNPDHPEHYFKTDYIDNIATF
                     KTYNFTTYDNVLLSKGFIETQEKLYKDIPSYKARVLLGEWIASTDSIFTQINITDDYV
                     FTSPIAYLDPAFSVGGDNTALCVMERVDDKYYAFVFQDQRPANDPYIMNMVKTVIENF
                     NVHTLYLEDRDNTKGAGGLTREYILLRNNISQYFRIVPVKPKSNKFSRITTLITPFTY
                     KKLYITKYSSSSVFNDIYSYKGDSKTHDDALDAMSAAYLMLSLGYRERSVHFGNQRFL
                     "
ORIGIN      
        1 attttattga caaaaatatt agtttttgct atcatgcatc taatttaata aagagaagta
       61 aaaaggtgtg tgatttaaga aaaacaaaac taatagataa aataagttca ctagaactat
      121 acaaatactc aatatttttt agaaattaca ttgaaaatgt agcagaagat tgtctcaaga
      181 acggacttat tcttgagagt gctgcccaca atgttagtga ggttgaactt gctaggttaa
      241 aggtacagct taagaatgct ctgcttaatt gtattataag ctaccgtttt catgggattg
      301 gctatgtttt agtaaaaacc aaagataccc taatagatct cgaacaaccc gttaatatag
      361 aattacctat tggttttgaa taccttgatt atgaatatgt aagagatttg ggagttgatt
      421 ttgatcatat aacctataaa gtaaaatcca acaataagaa caattcttta gatgcagtta
      481 aaatacataa aagtcgactt atcatatatg aaaactttga ttatatctta aaaagatatg
      541 ttccgtgcta taccgaaagc tttttactag atatttattt atttgaaaag atatacgtag
      601 aaatagaaag acgtattgaa aaccacaatt ttttgtttta caaagatgaa tctttagtac
      661 aactacaaga cgcactttct agtgcaacaa cttctttaag tgcacttact cagagcaata
      721 atgatagggg aagtggcatt ttatcttctt ttttgagaaa acaaaattca aacaatcata
      781 gtaaagatat ttctaattta agaaacctta atgactcatt gtcacaggag cttgccaggc
      841 taaaaagcaa tctaaataat gagggaatgt tttatacagc tactcctagt gctagtttag
      901 aggttattaa atacgatctt agttacttaa aggaggcttt agcattaatt aaggcaaaaa
      961 ttggtgcaga tactaaagag cccttaacca gaagttttaa tgaacaggct aaaggactgg
     1021 gaaatgatgg taaaggtgat aggagtaatt attacgattt tctcaaaggt gtacaagaac
     1081 aagttgagaa ctcttgtaat ttaaaactta caaagtattt tggacttgat atgaagttta
     1141 attcgctgat tatgttaagt gaagaacaaa aagtagaaag agatataaag ctaattgagc
     1201 tttacagtaa atataaccag cttatacaaa gtagctcatt taataatgag gagctagcga
     1261 tgttaaaaga gaaattattc tcattttgag aaaaggagtt aaaagatgac tgagaaagaa
     1321 gaaaaagaag acctgcaggc acaagataaa gaagagcagc aaattaaggc tgatactaaa
     1381 gttatcagtg tgcaggaatt tgaagagtac atgcgtttta aagagcaggc aaatagtaaa
     1441 tctaaagaga caagtcgaga tttaagtata aatgaacgaa taacaaaaga acttgcagaa
     1501 gttgaagagc gggagcgtat tgaaaagcaa ttgttactag aggctgagcg aattaatgaa
     1561 attgatacac ttgcaaaagc acatcttagc aatcatttta acaaagaggt gctacttgca
     1621 aaaggatata cattaaaaga cattatgcaa gcacaacgta gagaacttgt acgcaagttc
     1681 gttccaattg agcaaattaa agctattgcc aaagtatcag acataagtca tatcgatgga
     1741 gagatattag agcaacttgt ttctttagca aaagtgaata ttaaattaag aaaaaatgcg
     1801 agtagcagct cttcttctgt tgactctatt aaggggaata ttgctattaa atcagaagaa
     1861 agagcaagtt tgcttgattc taattttgta cctattaatt tcacagaatt tgtacaagcg
     1921 ataagtaata catacaagca aagacgaatt caattttatg aaaatctaaa aagacataaa
     1981 agaacaagta ttgcctaaag gagtttttaa atgagtgata taacaaaaat taaacaagaa
     2041 tttgataaga aagttgcaga aattcaagca ttaatgaaaa atccccaaca agactcagga
     2101 ttgcttagca attctattga ttttagagac caaaatctaa ttttttccaa ttctggtggg
     2161 gtttgcacta gcagtaaaga caaaatagag aattaccctg ctaaagggta tccgtataaa
     2221 cggggtgtta agcttagttt tggagatgga acaaccgaac tagaagttga ggctggtggt
     2281 ggagacgatt tatatggagt gtgttccgat atagatgagt ttagcggtat ggcaactgtt
     2341 ataccaatta caaataactt tactgggtat ttaacgctta agaaagaagg acaaaatggt
     2401 gtaaatccag gagataaatt aaattttaac caacatgggg aacttgaaaa ggtcactggg
     2461 gctcaaaaat ctgttaatgc aatagcactt tcaaaggcac acaaattaac tgaagattta
     2521 tttatagtgc ttgctagtgt atttgggaat agagcaataa aagggtaata aattatggct
     2581 ttaaaaggca acatgcaagt agaaaatctt gaggctgttg aggacccaca ggtagattta
     2641 ggggcacaag tttccgctgc tcctagagct aaacggcaag caagacaagc tgaggatgca
     2701 caaggggaag atccctattt ggaggcaatt aacgagcttg atgatgtcct tttgaaattc
     2761 aagaaatatg taaaatcgat gagttcaatt gaaaataagg tttttggcgg tttaagtagt
     2821 tgttttaaat ctaagaatga gcgagttgat gcatattcat ttgcatgttc aagttataca
     2881 gacaaaatag aggaatacct ttacgaccca gcaaatagtt ttccatacaa gcgtggggtt
     2941 aaacttgttc caaaagagaa ctctatatat gtagaagttg gagctgatac tgatatgtat
     3001 gggatatgtg tagatgtatg tgagtttagt tgtaccgcgt atgtattgcc aattactaac
     3061 aattttgaag ggtaccttgt cacaaggaat ccaagtataa aaataggaga aatcctagac
     3121 ataaataata acggtgttat tatcaaggct ggaggtgggc caccaaccgt aattaacata
     3181 tatgctctat ctgattcatt tacaatcaat tttgcacccg aagatggaaa tcaagatcaa
     3241 aatagatatc ctaggcaaga gtattctatt aatttgataa aagttgcaat ttttggaaat
     3301 agaggccttg agaagatagt aatacctgat ggtggttaaa ctttgggcga ataaaaggag
     3361 gtaaataaat gggagataca acgcaattag taaaagagta tcaagagaaa agaagtaaac
     3421 tggaaaagtt tatgaaaaat ccccaacatg acgctagttt gcttagcaat tctaatgaat
     3481 ttagagacaa aaatgtgaaa ttttttgctt ctggaggcac tagaactagt aagtttgata
     3541 aattggaaaa tcatccattt ttggggtatc cgtacaagcg tggagtaaaa agagttattc
     3601 aagaggctca agataatcaa agtcactatg agccacatgt tgaggctggt ggaggtgaag
     3661 acttatatgg aatatgcatt gacatagatg agtttagtaa aacagctact attgtgccaa
     3721 ttaccaataa ttttgaggga tatttagtgg caaaagattc tacggttaaa gtaaaagaca
     3781 aacttgtttt taataaagac ggtgctcttg aaaaggtgac tggagcacca aataaagcaa
     3841 ctattaatgc aacagcattg actgatgcga aacaaattag caatgaggtt tatttagtaa
     3901 aagtagctgt atttgggaat aaagctatga gtagaaatta ataatattta ggaggattta
     3961 atatggaatt atttgatgaa aattattatg caaaagctgt ggcaaatatc ataggagaag
     4021 ttaaagatcc tattatgtat aaatggtttt cgcccgatca aattgaagat gttgatctac
     4081 aaatgggata tcaaaaaacc gtaaaatggg acgcgttttt aaatgctaat cctacaacaa
     4141 ttgccaatga ggttaatact atctcaacta ttggatttag ttctgaagtg gtaagactta
     4201 attatttgaa attacagtat aaattcagac atttaaagca gacttctgag aaattttata
     4261 cttcagattc atatattggg gacattaata ataatttact tccttttgct caagcgtata
     4321 agcttgcaag tagtgaaatt attaaactta ttaatcactt tgtattaacc gggactgttt
     4381 cgattcaaaa agatgggaaa aatcaaaaac gcctgcttcc aaatatgtat gggctgctta
     4441 atatgcccga gcagataaaa gaagaggttg ctagtggtga taaagataaa atggataaaa
     4501 tctttgaaaa gattgaggct ggactttcaa agttagaact gggcgacgaa ttttccaccc
     4561 cgatgatggt aatagttgac ccagcaacgt cacttaaact agtaaaacca tacgcagcag
     4621 cacagggtgc agcaagtagt tgtgaaaaat gggaagatgt tttaattcaa actattaagg
     4681 ctattaataa tagagaagat gtttacattg aaacttcaaa cttgctgaaa cataaaatac
     4741 tcatttatcc actaaattct gaacttatta aatttaaacc tagcaagtat atgctaccta
     4801 caccgaatga acaagttgat aaagactcaa ccgatgtagc tcattcatac attgattttg
     4861 ttttaggcgg tctacttgct actagaaaaa ctattttgca agttaacata aagcaaagtt
     4921 aaaagtataa ggtaagtgaa aatgagtgaa caagaaagct tacaagcaca agttgcggga
     4981 gaagaagaac ttttagtaac aaaactccat tcagaagtgt tattgctatt aggaatagac
     5041 aaatttgcac taagcaggca aaattttcta cttcatttat ccttacttca agctattcta
     5101 gtaacacgcg gtattgatgc cagttcactg acgtatgaac aaatattttt acttactttc
     5161 taccatatgg gctgccaatt aagaaaacag ggagttgttc gagaatttga atttgatagg
     5221 atcaaaaaag agaaattcaa tgaacttgaa cttgattatt atcctagtag cagtggaggc
     5281 gaagaaggcg gcgaggggag ttgtggctca aacaagaatt tttgttcaca acttgatgca
     5341 tttttagaaa aactaaaaag agaaacttca acgccatctt gtgtgggggt tgtctaatga
     5401 atggtgttag gaaaagactt tctgatatgt catttcgcat gatcaacgta tttaaggatc
     5461 ctaaaccctt aaagttttat aaaggtactg ttgtaaagct tgaaaatgat tcttcttatc
     5521 agagagtatt tgataaaact aagtacattg aatttgcagg agttattatt gacataaagc
     5581 cacaagaact tgcaattctt tatgattctg atatgtctga tattcaagga tattccaaac
     5641 tttacacata tcaagacctt aactatgaac caaaagaccg aatatcaatt gcagatttag
     5701 tttactttga aatatttagt attgactctt caataggata ttttactttg gttttaaagg
     5761 aatttatatg gacaaactag aatttaaaat ggaattggaa attgggtggt ttggtggtcg
     5821 tgcaggtatt gctaaaatgc atgaaaaagg gagtagcaat ttaccagcaa gaaaacattt
     5881 aaccaaaatt gctagtagtt ctgagtttag agaatatatc aataatagct atataaattc
     5941 taagtttaat cttgacccta aatcgggaat ggaggctatt ggacaagctt ttataaggta
     6001 ctatgaaaat tatctactat cagcacaagt cactccagcc ttaaaggcta atacaatcaa
     6061 aagtaagttt aaaaggggta gtaacactgc agcaattcca cttgttgata cagccaaaat
     6121 gttatcagag attacttata aggtaacact tgaatgattt tcactttaga tatggtatta
     6181 aatcatttaa cccaaatatt taaagggttt aaggcatatg caactgaaaa taattttgag
     6241 tgcgatatca taaataccta caatcatcca tatctttcaa aaatcacagc tgctagctca
     6301 aatataatag cattgaaatt tgatggtaca gaaaatctat ttgatcataa ttatagagcc
     6361 ggtgtatttt atgaaaatgc tttggaattt agtataaatt ttcaaatata tattattgca
     6421 atagtgttaa acgccaaaga ctttgacgct aattcacgca tgttaatgct ttatagtatg
     6481 cttagtgact ttctacacaa taaagctcat aagtatactt tgcccagtct acaacccgac
     6541 tatattaata aaattaactt ctacatttac ccaacatcta atatgcaaac agttggactg
     6601 attaatttag gcacaaaata tagcaaccat gcatacagtg catctatagc atttaatgct
     6661 agtgtaaaag caattgaaat tttaaaggag gaatacgaaa ttgccgcaag atacaattag
     6721 tgtaagtttg cttgactcta gaattcaagc tagtaggcct aattattata atccactttt
     6781 ggtttacaaa acagctaaaa tcaaagttaa taaagatgct gctagctata aaatattgaa
     6841 tttaaccgtt aataattatg aaaaacaaat tgaaacttta gaaaaagaga atggaaatgg
     6901 agaagatcag tttggaaaag aaaaaacact gcttaaaact gcaatgtcaa attttttcaa
     6961 ttcaagcgaa gaatcgttaa aatcagccga tcttttcatt tataaggata agcctgaaga
     7021 gctaaaaaat tatcttaaag tacatagaca cacttttgtt gtacttatta acactgaggg
     7081 agatgcgtca gatgatggac ttaaaattta caaagatgac tataataaat tcaaaaagcc
     7141 ttcaactttt tttgtattct cgactaaaga acaagaaata aaagaactat ttaaagataa
     7201 aggcaatact gaaaaagaaa gaaatattgc tgtttacagc aacaataaag acaatttaca
     7261 ccttaaattt ataagtcaat atctccatca agctagtatt ttccatgctg taaatcctta
     7321 tggcatgccg ctggctgcta caccacttgt tgatgatact gtaattggaa agttgcgaac
     7381 tgcaaaaatc aacttttatt cacttcttaa tgaaactggg cttgatggtg tacctgcctt
     7441 taaagaaggt gttgacctag ctggaggtgc aatagacgaa caatttacat accactatat
     7501 aaaaaacgaa gcgattattg agcttattag aatttggaac aaaaacaata ggcaaaatag
     7561 caaattatct gcactacaac ttagtggagc tagagacaat gcatatactt cagcaattga
     7621 atgtttactg aaaaggtttg tggatagagg actgataata gagtataaaa atttaaggct
     7681 tactctttct cctacgccac aacttaaatt agaacttagc gtgaatatta cttataactt
     7741 tagcattaat gctgttgctt tagtaattac tactcaagat atagttgatt atcaaaacag
     7801 cttaagtgct taaaaggggg gctaaaaatg caattttatg atttaagaga agtttatttt
     7861 tcaattggtg gtacgcagtt acatagtggc aagctagagc ttacaagcga acctacaaca
     7921 agagcagtga ttagtagtga agataaaggt atgcctgtaa taagcttaag agatcccaaa
     7981 acaataactt atgttttcaa cattgaagtg acactaggta gtcatgacta cattttgtta
     8041 actgaacttt ctgatgaaca gttttacaac atggatgtga gaaaagagga taaaatgctt
     8101 gatttagcat tcaatgatag aattgctacc aaaattattt ctaactatgc aatttttact
     8161 gaagagcctt caagaagtta ttctgctgag gccgaaaaag tatcttttga aattagggct
     8221 attaattgcc aaaaatctaa accaaacaac tcttaaaagg agattcttat tatgataatg
     8281 agatataaaa tgaaaatttt aactaaaaat aaaacttatg aatatccgct gagagtactt
     8341 cccgtctatg aatgggataa agtgctagga tttaatcaaa gtgacgctgt tttaaagctt
     8401 aatgaggtta aatacttaag agaaatcaca agcttaatga taagtccaaa atttttagac
     8461 gaattctatg tgattttgga tcaaaataga gaatttattt cttattataa ggactatctt
     8521 gttgcaataa tttacactgc acaatttaat acttttcatt tagacaatga tctaaaaaag
     8581 cccgctttag tatatttgag tgagtatgaa aataatgttg gtgattttgt tgcttttgac
     8641 tatattaatg aaaattttga ttatgaaaaa gtagccactt cactttcatc aagtacatca
     8701 aattccaatg agctggttgc taaatgaaca aaagaaatag agatattgat aaagctattg
     8761 caagtcttga tgagactaga aaaaaatatt ttaacttgct tgacgagatt aagaacgata
     8821 aatactattt tccagtaatt atgaatattt gctcatacga ctcggttaaa aaattgcctt
     8881 atgacgagct tttagaagtc aatagacttg ctgagattaa attagaaaaa gaattgtatg
     8941 aattaatttt aagcaagtga ggacttagtg agcgacaaat tcaccattaa atttaaaggt
     9001 attcttgatc atgctgcaac aaaaaaggcc attgaacaag atatttctaa aatggaaaaa
     9061 tatcttaaac ctaaaaaatc tagtttgggt agcactaaag atattgtaaa aaataatttg
     9121 tcggacaaga aaaaagaact tagtagacaa tctaaatttg aaagcttaag agagcgtgtt
     9181 gagaaatata gacttacaca aactaaaaaa cttataaaac agggcatggg gtttgagaaa
     9241 gctagaaaag aggctttcag aagatcttta atgtctgata gagacaaaag gcgtcttgag
     9301 tataaagaac ttgcaaaaga atcaaaagca aaaagtaaaa tgttagcggc ctctcaagga
     9361 aaaggacttg ttgccaaaat tgctataggt agtgccctag ggaatatcat tagcaacgct
     9421 atgagtaaag ttggaggagg ccttttaggt tttgctaaaa aagcggttga agaagacacc
     9481 aaaacaaaaa gaacacaact tctcaataaa gcgttttatg gtgatccaaa agagaaagag
     9541 ggtcttttaa agattattgg cggaatgaag ggatttgagc gcgacctaga aaaagaagaa
     9601 ttcttaaatc aagcaagtgt ctttaagggt actttaaggg atttagatat gttaaatgaa
     9661 actaatttga aaaacgcagt agaatttgca gctatgctta aatccagtgg tgctatgagc
     9721 agcgaagatg cagtaaaggc tgttaatagt gttcttgggg gtgatggaag tgagcttttt
     9781 gatctattaa agaagtcagg tgttggagac aaatatatag aagatgccaa aatggcctgg
     9841 caaagcgggg ctcaagtaga tctagattcc agaattacca agatgatgga aatgttcaag
     9901 gattttaaat ctttcggcct tacaaaaaaa gtcaataatg ctgagagtat tcaaagtaat
     9961 ttggcctcag ctgagcaaac tctttcaaat ttgaccacta ctgttttgga cccattactt
    10021 aatatcatta actggatcac cgctaaaatt aaaaattttg attttaccaa agatattatc
    10081 aatcccataa ttaatggcat taaaagtatt tttaatctta attatttctt tgccaaatta
    10141 aaatcggttc tacctacaat gttcggcgga gatggcggcg aagctttaaa aaaactgcaa
    10201 gaacaggctg agaatcaaga caatgctaac aacactccat aattttggta aaaggtaatt
    10261 acttatgaca agtaacaaaa aaattgctaa caatgcagct aacaaaatag atattaataa
    10321 taaaattact aacaatcatg atattgaaaa gaaaaaaatc aaggaaaaaa ttaatgatat
    10381 tgaaaagaaa gaaatcaggg aaattactcg aataataaga gatgtaataa cccaaatatt
    10441 tgctcttttt ggagcagata attttttagt gttatttcct agaatggatc taaaaggttt
    10501 tggatatatt cctcaattgt tttttataaa accaaaaaat gaactcataa cacgcactta
    10561 taatactaat tgttctaaaa gaccagttat caattattat gatagaaaag cggaatatgt
    10621 aagctacaat ccggtaatga ctggtgaaca tatctcatta aacggtggaa tactaacatc
    10681 cttatataag gatatgcttt ctttacttaa aatgactgtt tttggcaata ctatgctaca
    10741 ttttgacgcg catcttgtaa aagaacaact agccaataga atacaagcac aagtcccttt
    10801 tagtatatat agtccaactt ttggccttaa agaattagct gtaattacaa gtctttcgtt
    10861 taaagatact cctttcattg acgaagttga ggttagtcta tcaatagaaa tagtaaaaac
    10921 attcgcatta gaaaaatata aaggataaaa aatgctgtta ctacaatatg attttaaaat
    10981 tgagttctac aatgtagata catcaaaaaa atcccctgat ggaattcctt tcgccgaaga
    11041 aattcctaaa attatcatca atacacaaga tggaattcat attgatattt ccatatccaa
    11101 catgtattca aatattcata ctataagttc caaacaagca aaagtcgtac tttggaatct
    11161 tcccttagac ttcaccgacg acattaaatt tggagatata gtaaaaatat attataagaa
    11221 atttgctcat gaaaaaaatt ttgatttcat aatggcagga actttaggac ctcctatgag
    11281 cactgattat ccgggtgggg attttagtgt agatcttgat gttcgtttat taactaaaag
    11341 caatttcttc aatcgcgaat tggcaggcaa agaaggcaaa aactttaaag gcaaaacggt
    11401 gaaggaggca atagaatctg tatttcccaa tcgcaatatc cttaatatgg atgaaaaaga
    11461 ttgtcttaaa attattgaca aagatattta tgccacaaca ccaaaagagt ttattgacaa
    11521 aattaaagga acatatgttc ataacgtaat agccgatatt ggtactggtt tacggggata
    11581 tgaatgctat ctgatattta ctaattatat aaaaaagggg gaaaatgtcc actacgaggc
    11641 attagaagac tatgggcttg aatttatacc acaacaagaa attactttgg gcacaacact
    11701 caaaaaaaat cttatatttt ggaacgcaaa aacatttttc acacataagt taaatgttgg
    11761 agataaagtc tcatttattg atggactagg gaaaatgata aaaaccacta taaaagaaac
    11821 aagtgcaagg cttagcaata caggagagtg ttcattaata ttaaagttag aagatgattc
    11881 taatacaaaa cgtaaaaaat aaaggggact agaattagaa tgaatgaaga ctatgaaatt
    11941 tacagaatga atcaacgcct ttatggccag gcattggctc aagaagacct taaaaattgg
    12001 atttattcaa acatttttat aattaaaatt ggcactgtaa aggagtttaa acatcaaact
    12061 caagaagcta ttgttacaat acccgaattt gaagatttag aaattcacac aaaaaatatc
    12121 tctaatatca gtttagaact atcaaaaggt gattgcgttt tactacttca atcaagcatt
    12181 aatatttttg ataaaaataa cgatattcac tttgacaaac atcattttta tatacttagt
    12241 gcaattagcc caaagacttt aaatctaatc tctgatactg ttaaaattag agcgaataat
    12301 aaaattgaaa tagcaaacca aacaactagc ttaaaaaaaa ttctagataa tattgttagt
    12361 gctatcaatg gtataaaaat tataggggac tcagtaattg acgaatcaag cttaaaaata
    12421 gcaaccgctc aaattaattc tgatattaat agtttgttta agtaattttt gctaaatatg
    12481 gtataattac tagtatggat ttaagattag gcaataattt tgaattggta tttaataacg
    12541 atttatcact tgttgatgga attgatgaac aaaaacaaag atttttgata tttttaaaaa
    12601 ccttaagggg tagtttaagc tatgctcctc attggggact ggactatttc ttgcttttaa
    12661 agctgttaaa aattaacaat cttcacgctg taaaaaatta ttttcatgaa atatctaaag
    12721 agcttaactt agatttaata aatatttcaa ctactataca agacaacaaa gcacatatat
    12781 cctttttttt ctcgggcgat gttttaaata tggagtttaa tttatgagca tagtttttga
    12841 ttctgatttt ggcattttaa aacgtacaat taaggatatt gtaagagcta aaagagaata
    12901 tttgcgtgta aattatggta ttaatattga cgacaatcaa agctcaattt ataacattat
    12961 tgcgtcttct ttggcattaa ttgaagaaga aataattaat gagctcaatc tctttttttc
    13021 taaaatgaaa cctggtggta cttattgggc tgctattgaa gaacacattt cttctaaaag
    13081 cacaacttac agtgctgttc gcaatgcttt acttaatctt gatgggattg agtacactaa
    13141 tattaaaagt gcagctggta aagccaacat atatctaatt ctaaaggaaa ctttactaga
    13201 cactagtaaa tctaatatta atagtcctga atttaaagca aaactttggg aaacattata
    13261 tctaacaact cctagtggta ctttacttga gggagacata gaaattgatg gtctcaattc
    13321 aactggacaa cgtaaatcct ataaaatatc actagggaaa agaaaatatg tttacatgaa
    13381 agtaaagtat aaacttgacc ttaaaaacta tctctactta aacatagact ctcaaattag
    13441 ggacatttat tctaggatta tttcaaataa ctattctgat atgggaatta gctttgaata
    13501 tcaagacttt tttgctccag ttaatgaagt taaaggaatt aagtttatgg aaataagtgc
    13561 ttgtattaaa gatacagaca ctgagagtat tacaaaaatt ggtgatagcg attttaaaaa
    13621 aaatcaagat attgccatta atgatgacac aatgctactt ttcaatatga cagatagatt
    13681 gcttattgat attggatagt taacaaatat gaaaataccc aatcttttca aaaacaccga
    13741 aattcataaa tttatacgta cagaaacaga atatgcacaa gcattgctta atgaacttaa
    13801 gtcccttaat tccaacttca tatccattaa tgtaatagaa aatataaaat caagatatat
    13861 tgcaatatgg atatctcaag ttttatctat cttttatgca aaaactcaaa ctttacaaag
    13921 tattacaagc aatattaata gtgttatttt tgctttacgt catattggca ctgacgagtc
    13981 atttagactg attttcaaga cctttttaaa tgtggacatt gaagttacta ctcctgaagc
    14041 tggggttatt gatatctctt taaaaggggt aataaaaaca aactttacta catttatttc
    14101 gcctaacact aagaaaggaa aacgactaaa aaagataatt cttagagaaa agaagccggg
    14161 atatgctgca tctaaaaagg ctttagtatt caactcactt cctaagggct atgatcattc
    14221 aatttatgct tttattaaga gaattattcc tattggtaga gttctcaaaa ttaataatac
    14281 agatggtaac aatattataa cttttaacaa ctaaggaggt tttatggctg atgatcaaga
    14341 aaaattacta attgatgaag aagaaacggt tcaaataaaa gatttaaata aggttacgac
    14401 cgttaacgat actgatcttt tactgcttga tgatggagct gcaagcagta atgctatcac
    14461 ctttaaaaac tttttagatg cttctaaaga caaaatattt aaaggagagg gattagacta
    14521 ttttaagcag ataattaagt ctacaattgc cgaagaactt gcagctgata aagattttgt
    14581 agaaaaaatt tatgctaaaa taacggacaa attaattaac aacgattcta ctaatatttc
    14641 taaccttttt agtaaaatta aatcacgcct tacagatagc atatcatcag ccactttatc
    14701 tagaagtgat gatcttttga taatgccttc atcagatact attcaaaaaa cacccgttcc
    14761 taaacatata cttggagtac catcaaattt tgcttatggc agaactagaa gtactacact
    14821 ttatccttct gactatgaga ataacgcgat atctattaat atggaataca atgatgatgt
    14881 aactcttatt ttttctaaaa gttacgataa ttctcccgtt tatcttgata ttgaaattca
    14941 agtaaaaatc aatgataata ggatgcagaa aaaatcatta aaacttcagt attctgatga
    15001 aactacatac aatagggttt atgaaattgc gggcccccgc ggactattca ccagaattcc
    15061 catttataaa ggatggtatg tccaaaaaag agcctccttg tatggagatc cattcccaga
    15121 tcttttaaaa ctgtaaactt tttagcaaaa attatgattt tggtatataa tatacgtata
    15181 aaaataaaaa attaaaatga aggattaaaa aatggatact attaaattaa ccgaacttct
    15241 tatcaattta aacgaaatta aacttatagc ggtaatgatt tttgtaacag tgctggtttt
    15301 aggagtatta attcttctca agcctttact aaaagacata ttgactattg taataggcaa
    15361 gatttttaag aatggtaatg gtaatggcaa aaatcacatt aaaaaaagag attaacttat
    15421 gaaattatcc aaagataatg ttgagcttgg acttacgtct ttatcaaccc ttattgatat
    15481 attttctaaa tttgaagatg aatttgatga aattgcacat aaaggattct ttttggttta
    15541 tgagctgtat tctcattata aattaatcta tacagcaaat atggaaagac ttgagagtgc
    15601 attaacccca gcaataaata aagcactcgc tccattaaat gaaaaaatca atcaatgcat
    15661 tgacttagtt aattctgatg aaaaaaatct caaaatatct aatgatctga aattcaatca
    15721 ggaaggaaaa cctatctata aggaaagaac aaataatgca aaataacact attggtttag
    15781 gacttaattt actatccagc ttaactaaca tagctaaaac tgatacaaac atagatcata
    15841 attacattaa tacttttagt aaagtaatag attttttcta caaaacatat ataagcacac
    15901 taaaatctat ggaaacagct gagtcaacta aaatatttga agaaatacaa gacattttaa
    15961 aatacaacat tgagataata gaggctatct ctactgacaa aagcaaaaga attatcactt
    16021 cacttaaatc aacacgtaac aaaatcatga aagaatatat caaaatactt aaaagaggtg
    16081 aaaatgctta aaagattgca ttgtctgcta attgttttgt tgttatgttg caccactatt
    16141 gctaacctac cagaagagcc aaaacctcca attattcaaa cactaaaatc tttagctaaa
    16201 tatgaaacac aactttcaga gtatgttatg tacctagtaa catttttagc taaaacaaaa
    16261 gttaaagtta atgatccaaa ttatccagaa tatccttatc cagatttatc aacactaaaa
    16321 gacgaacact ccataactgc tgtaaaacat aatatcaaca tatatttaga gtacattaaa
    16381 aaaacaaaac caatagcgga aaaagtctat aataaatatt ctcaattaaa aatgtaaatt
    16441 acaaaaaggt ttttcttgca agaaattccc atttatattc ttaaagtcgt ttattactgc
    16501 tatattttaa taaaatttta tattttaggg caaatcttaa taaagatata atattgttaa
    16561 tattctattt attaaggaac acaatgtgca aaaaattaat ttattaatgt tatttatgtt
    16621 tattatcagt attggtaatt taatttcata tgaaattaaa aaagatgaaa ttataaaagt
    16681 taaaacttta atagctttag atcaaggcgg tgatgatcat aagcataaca ttaactttcc
    16741 tataaaaaaa gaagataaaa acaaaactct attcgaaatt atagggatag ggttagaaaa
    16801 ttttattaac caaataggtg ccgaaaatat tcttgaggtt aaatcactaa accatttagt
    16861 gggttttgga gttattgtag tatacaaaga aaagaaaaag taatctaaga gtttttgcaa
    16921 tactgttttt gtaaaaaatc tacagtaaaa aatttaaaac tgatatctga agttaaaaat
    16981 gtaaattaca aaaaggtttt tcttgcaaga aattctactt tacatataaa aatctctaaa
    17041 gccaattaat ctaaaatagt atataatatg accataaggg aaaattttat ggaaacagtg
    17101 tcaacaaata ttgcaagtgt aactcaagaa caaatatata aagaatttat tagactgggc
    17161 atggaacaat taatagcaca agatttatct aaaagatatt atcacaatga actaacatat
    17221 agagatttag aaaatttaga aaaacaattt gatataaaat ttgataatct tgtttctaaa
    17281 atagatactg tagaaaagaa tttaaatgtt aagattgatg ctgttaaaag tgaacttaat
    17341 accaagatag ataatgtaga aaagaattta caaaaagata tatctaattt agatactaag
    17401 attgataatg tagagaagaa tttacaaaaa gatatatcta atttagatac taagattgat
    17461 aatgtagaga agaatttaca aaaagatata tctaatttag atactaagat tgataatgta
    17521 gagaagaatt taaatgccaa aatagatact gtagaaaaga atttaaatgc caaaatagac
    17581 aatgttgaaa agaatttaat gtctctttca gaaatgctta aatgggtatt gggaattatg
    17641 ggggcaatgt ctatcacaat gatagccggg ctaatatttg ctttcatttc taaatagcta
    17701 ctacctcact taaagaatat caattcaaat aataattgtt tatccaatat ttagtattaa
    17761 tacttagtta agtgaatatt aataataaaa aaaggagtaa caatgaaaat catcaacata
    17821 ttattttgtt tatttttact aatgctaaac ggctgtaatt ctaatgataa tgacacttta
    17881 aaaaacaatg cccaacaaac aaaaagacgg ggaaagcgtg atttaaccca aaaagaaaca
    17941 acacaagaaa aaccaaaatc taaagaagaa ctacttagag aaaagctatc tgacgatcaa
    18001 aaaacacatc ttgactggtt aaaacccgct ttaactggtg ctggagaatt tgacaaattc
    18061 ttagaaaatg atgatgataa aataaaatca gcacttgatc atataaaaac tcaacttgat
    18121 agttgtaatg gtgatcaagc agaacaacaa aaaaccactt tcaaaactgt ggttacagaa
    18181 ttctttaaaa atggtgatat agataatttt gcaactggag cggttagtaa ctgcaataat
    18241 ggtggctaat aatctaacag ccccctattt gggggcttta atattgctac actgcaaata
    18301 tataattaaa ttgtctttct ttttttaaca tgcaaaagaa ttttaatact tttgttttat
    18361 aaacatcccg attatcagac ataaatactt taagcttatt tagatcatca aatctattgg
    18421 ttttattgaa atattttttt agaatattta cccaatattc tatactctta agctcagcat
    18481 tcttttcaaa aagatcctct aaagcatcat cattatcagt acataatgcc cgaataagag
    18541 catttatatt atttttttct tcaccttcat ttacccaatt ttttatatta aacagtgcgt
    18601 ctctaaaaat ttcatagcaa taagccttgc cagattttaa gtttttatta aagttgttta
    18661 gttgattttt ttcttgtttt tgttctcttt tttgttcttg cttttgatta acactaactt
    18721 gcttgctagg catagaattt tcgttttcgt ggttattgta aataggagct gcatcagtat
    18781 ctatttcact ttctatacca agagctgcaa ctaaagcata ccttttgaca taagtaatgc
    18841 ctgaaccaaa catctgatac actgtatttg taactttaga cccattttca ttgttccatt
    18901 gtaaattttc tgtaggaatt cgcgtatcaa aagaaaattc atatccagta cttgtactgt
    18961 agaatgtagt cctaatataa tcaactatgc catattgacc ctctatagaa attggatatt
    19021 gctcaatatc aagctccaaa ttgtgctttt taataacatt tttaatttct ctaactattt
    19081 cattgaaatt ttgatattta tatccatatc ctttaagact tttgtcaatc cctggtaaat
    19141 tcatttttag ggttttcata tcttttctga agcttatttt tgcttgaata ttttcttgtg
    19201 gattattatt gtttgaaaga ttttccatct tttttctcct tatatttgta taaaaataaa
    19261 tatatagcaa aaactatttt tgccaacttt tttacaaaaa tctttacaaa aaggtgcggg
    19321 cttagctacg ttctcttgtt aaagaactta gctaagccca tatctttttt tcttgtaaat
    19381 tcaaatataa ggtagaaaaa atgaagatat ttttctacac tgtttgtagt atagcctaac
    19441 tttggattaa aatcaattta tattttcact gaattaaaaa tttctatatt aatttaacaa
    19501 aattaataat taaaatttaa tattttttta gaaaagtatt tacttttaaa tcaaaatttt
    19561 gcattataat actaagcatt aatacaaata taaggagaaa aaacatgaaa ggtttttcaa
    19621 ataccacaaa aaatcccact tgctacaaca aacaccaaca caaattaata tatcttacat
    19681 caacagtaga ttttctaaac aaaaaagata agaaatatac acaacaaaac atactctatt
    19741 actataataa aaatctaaaa agaaatggtt tggctcccac tacactgaga acaatgcaaa
    19801 attatcttta taaattagaa aaagtattaa aagtcacaac gaattactac caacatatgg
    19861 gtgtaaattg tgggactgaa atttattata aactaaagta tcctaaaaaa gaatgttacc
    19921 agaaaatcaa caagtacttt aaagaacgaa aaaactctag atttaaatct agagttaata
    19981 accattttaa agacaatgtt tctaaaaata gtagtgtaaa ttcagtggag tgcttaagta
    20041 ataaaaataa tataaaagaa gaaagaaaga ttaaagaaat agaaaaatat caagtaataa
    20101 agtacttcaa caaaagtaac ttcttatgta aagaaattct tccattttta ttaacattaa
    20161 atgttgacaa agatactatg attaaaataa taaaaaacac aaaaagagtt gaaaataaat
    20221 tgctaaaaaa cacaaattta aataaatctt gctttaaaga aaagcaagag aaactaaaga
    20281 aaattctaaa taacactcag aaagaattcg aacaaaatgg atataatccc gaacaattaa
    20341 agacaaattt acaaaaagta tacgaaaatt acaaatttaa gccccatttt attattgaaa
    20401 ggcataaata tagcgattta aacaacataa aacgtaaatt agaaaagtcg attgaaaggg
    20461 aaaagcaaaa ttctcaacaa aattatcaaa atttaaagga aaatattttc aatatcctta
    20521 ttgaacaact aaaaaaagaa acaaatattg aaattctaaa gccaattatc aaaaaatatt
    20581 tgaataacca aaagaaaata gaatacaata aagtatttgg tatatatcat cttgaattat
    20641 tagaaataat aaaaaatgaa aaaaattctt taaccacaga agaatttagc ataaaggccg
    20701 tataaggatt taacatggaa aatgcaccag aacctattga aactgtaaaa aaaggtaaat
    20761 gtaaagttga atgccaaaat aaagaacgct ttattttaat tgaaaaagaa aatggtaaag
    20821 caatgtacca tacaaaaata atgatggata tttataaatt tggagtttat gagaaaaaac
    20881 acgaatttag attatcattg agggccttat ttaatggaga aagaattgtt gaagaaactc
    20941 atttgtaccc aattaaagaa ggagataaat ttattggtat tttttatggc tatagaaagc
    21001 cgattaaaaa gccgttaata aagtatcaaa taaacggggc tagaaaagca tatgcattag
    21061 caagggcata ttatatggaa tttagattta aagcaggaag tgttttttgc tatttcaagg
    21121 gattatatcg tttattagat aaaaaaagaa caaacaatca ctacaacaaa gtgttattta
    21181 gtatgtttac agatttagaa caacaagtat ataaatttta tgggaagaaa tacccggaac
    21241 aaggaccact aataaaatgg ataataaaaa acctaaaata ataacaatag cgtcaattaa
    21301 gggcggtgta ggtaaaagca caagtgcgat aattttggct actttattat caaaaaataa
    21361 taaagttctt ttaattgata tggatactca agcatctatt actagttatt tttacgaaaa
    21421 aatagaaaaa ctaggtatta attttaccaa atttaatatt tatgagattt tgaaagaaaa
    21481 tgtagatatc gatagtacca ttataaatgt agataataat cttgatctta tacctagcta
    21541 tcttacgcta cataatttta gtgaagataa aatcgaacat aaagattttt tgttaaaaac
    21601 cagcctggga actttgtatt ataaatatga ctatatagta atcgatacaa atcccagttt
    21661 agatgttacg ttaaaaaatg ctcttttatg tagtgactat gtaataattc caatgacggc
    21721 tgaaaagtgg gcagtggaaa gtttagattt atttaatttc tttgtaagaa aattaaattt
    21781 atttttacct atatttttga taataacaag atttaaaaaa aatagaacac ataaaacatt
    21841 atttgaaata ttaaaaacaa aagatagatt tttaggaaca atatctgaaa gagaagactt
    21901 aaatagacga atagcagaaa ataataattt tgatttaaat aaagattata taaaagaata
    21961 tgaaaatatt ttagaaattt ttttaaaaaa aatataaagt ctaataatta gacagtttaa
    22021 tgtaaaagga gtttaaattg gatattaagg ttaataaaag agatttaagt gataatgaaa
    22081 attatattat tactgatagt gtattaaatc attataattc tttaaaagaa aagttaaaaa
    22141 ttaattctaa aaaggaaatc tattgtaagt tagaaacttt aaaaatttta aaagaaatta
    22201 aagacaatca ttattatagg tttgatggtt ataaaagttt tgaagctttt tctaaagatt
    22261 atagacttgc aagagcacag gtctataatt acttaaaaat tgctaatgca atagaagatg
    22321 ggattataca agaagaattt ctaataaaaa atggtatact ggaaacgtta attgtattaa
    22381 gaaataaaga gagcaaaaca ataaaaaaat caaaacaaaa cccgataaag cccttaagat
    22441 ttcagcttaa aagacaagaa agctatgatt tttataaaag taatgctaaa tttacaggat
    22501 ttatgttaga taaattattt agtgatggaa aagaaataat taaaaaactt atgaaagaat
    22561 ataaagaatt aaaaggataa tatggaaatt ttatgaatag tttgacttac agaacataca
    22621 atatagaaag tataaaaaat gaatttttaa agataggatt tagtgaagaa gcaatagatt
    22681 ttgtttttct gcataatgat aattacaact ttgaattttt aaaagaaaaa ttgattaatg
    22741 tagaaaagaa tttacaaaag gatatatcta atttagacat taagattgat actgtagaaa
    22801 agaatttaaa cactaaaata gacaatgttg aaaagaattt aaatctaaaa atagataatt
    22861 tagactctaa aatagatact gtagaaaaga atttaaacac taaaatagac aatgttgaaa
    22921 agaatttaaa cctaaaaatg gataatttag actctaaaat agatactgta gaaaagaatt
    22981 taaacactaa aatagacaat gttgaaaaga atttaaacct aaaaatggat ggcttgaata
    23041 tcaaaataga caatgtagaa aagagtttaa atcaaaaact tagcatgggt aacagactag
    23101 tacattttat gataataaca gcagcaattc tagggccaat tttgaatgcc ctatttatga
    23161 aatatttaca aggtggcaaa taataatgta ttgtaaaatt tgatttttta aaatggcaca
    23221 ttataatatt gatgaagagt attattaatt aacacttaat ttttgctttt tcataaatta
    23281 gaacttattt gaatttttta acaagagaat ttaaataggt tcttttattt taacaaatac
    23341 aaattgattt taattctaaa ttataatata ttcaattatt gaaaagctta tttaaattat
    23401 tttaataagc aaatttgatt aaaccctaac tttattaaaa taatttatgt aaaaagttgt
    23461 caaaaatagt ttttgttata catatatata catatatata tgtatgtaaa tagctaaaaa
    23521 agtttattgc tatcaaaaca atccaatcaa gttgggttta gctaagttct tggataagag
    23581 aatttaaata aacccaacta tttttttaca aaaatttttg taaaaaaaaa agttggcaaa
    23641 aatagttttt gctatatatt tatttttata caaatataag gagaaaaaag atggaaaatc
    23701 tttcaaacaa taataatcca caagaaaata ttcaaggaga tctcaaaatg ataagtgtta
    23761 atcaacaaag ttttactggt tgtgaaataa ttgaggaaaa atcttctccc attaaagaaa
    23821 aaagtaaatt aagcaagata ggtaagaaat taccaggaat aagtagtcaa gaatgtttta
    23881 gatttaatcg aaatattgat tttagtgtgc aaagaaacaa gttagataaa tacggtgcta
    23941 gtgaagtagg caatattctt gttggaggtg ctgggctgaa agatttaatg ataaacagag
    24001 tgcttaaata ttttaatatg agactacctt ttgaagagaa tttatatatg ctcaagggca
    24061 aagagttaga gaatttagga tttagagagt ttgttaaagc atacggtgat aatattgata
    24121 ttttatataa aaataaatat gccaacggtg ttgataagta taattatttc aaaaaaatgg
    24181 gcagttcaga aactttagtg ggctcaacaa ttgatggctg gtttattaat aataatggcg
    24241 atttagaact attagagatt aaaagtagcg actctaatta tatgagtagt gctattgctg
    24301 agtacaataa aaatggcaat tttttaagta gtaaatattt tttcaaatat tatgtacaag
    24361 cacaaatgca gctagcatgt actggacttg agtattgtaa tttgttcttt ttaatagatg
    24421 ctgcaccaat taactgtaag attaaaagag atgaggcctt aatatcaaaa gtgtttgaat
    24481 ttgttaataa atgtgaatta gaaattataa atttaaaaaa agatatttat agtaactata
    24541 gagaggaata cttaatggca cataatttta acgaggatac gtttataaaa cttgttgaag
    24601 atttagtaga aaggagtgat ttttatagtt ctggagttga gtttgattgg gcaagagaat
    24661 ttatagaata tgttgattgt gcagatcttg aaattaagga taatcaatct gctgaaaatc
    24721 ttgcgtatga tttaatggag attgatagtc tacaaaaaga attaaataga atccaaaacg
    24781 aaaataaaaa aagagaaaag cccattaaag ataggttgaa gatgctaatt tacaatatta
    24841 caaatacata tccactaatt gagcagttaa attataaatt tggagagttt gtgtttactc
    24901 ttgaccctaa gaaaagggca atatcagata gattaaaggg actactacca acaagtggta
    24961 cagtattttt ccctagcaat atagcattta caaatagtgt tagtgtcccc atgtgaatgg
    25021 gtgcactaaa aaattaaaaa aataaattta atataggagg attaattaat gcttattaat
    25081 aaaataaaac aagataatag aactttaaga ccggagatac aaaaatgggg ttgttacttt
    25141 ttgtgtctgc attattatac aagtctattt aagcaacgtg aatttaatgc atatgaaata
    25201 aatacagcgt attatagatt tataggactt ggttatatca agagcaattg ttttattata
    25261 aatccatgta tgatacttaa ttattacgga attagaagta gcgtgagata tgaaactgca
    25321 aattatttgg gtgcagcaaa tgaatttgaa ataagtgaag ttaaaatcga taaggttaat
    25381 ggatatcact ttatatcaac aaaaaataaa gaaatattat atgattcact tgatttaaag
    25441 ccacgtggaa aaatatttaa agtaacttca aaacgtatat ttaaactgaa atagttttac
    25501 taaagtttaa ggcacttttt agcacattca taagcttgaa ttttattagc agaagatagg
    25561 ccgtagatat tatcaatttc attggttgaa gaatatttca taagttcttt aatttgaaaa
    25621 gaattgtagc cgttagattt caaatttgaa ataaataaat ttcgacatag atggagagat
    25681 ttatttacac gaaaccccga ctttttaaga agatttttga attttttaga aatatggaca
    25741 atatcaattt ggttatcttt aaacttatgt ttgctctttt ggaaaagata agtacgcctt
    25801 gagtcaagag ttttttcttg gaaatgattt ttatgtgctg tttggatagc ctcgaactct
    25861 tctgagttga tgacaatttc tctaatacaa gaggtatttc ttttttttgc cacatttact
    25921 ttaatagtat ataaagtttt tccggttttg cttaaaaaag ttgaaatatc ttgcattttt
    25981 actttttgca tttcagtgcc tctacatcca cttattaaga gtagatgcac aaaccaacca
    26041 gaaattgggt caatttgttt taaggttttg gcacatttta gaattaattt aatactttta
    26101 ggggttaaat aaaacttagg agttggtttt gaattttctt ttttactttt agatgaattt
    26161 tttagtgaat ttttaagaat tttgttttca tttattagtt tttggtattc ttgaaatagt
    26221 ttgagcgtaa aatccatatt gaaattattt aaattaaaag aattattatt gtccataaaa
    26281 tcctctcctt gaagttgtta cttttaaatt aagtaaaagt aataaaaata gataaaaaat
    26341 gtaaattata ttttactaaa aacgaaaaat tttagtcaaa tttggagtgt tctcattgca
    26401 tgcaaaatct gggctgtaga gtgggtgtaa taaacagaag tagtgatttt tgagggtggt
    26461 acacaagaaa gatagtatac tttgtgtaat atatagcaaa gacttgaaaa tttaatttgt
    26521 atgtatttta taatcttttg taatgagtag agcatttgca atggagagat tttggcgagt
    26581 tggttaaaat tacatttgtg ttttgttaaa atgtaacagc tgaatgtaac aaaattatat
    26641 atttaaatct ttgaaatatt gcaattattt ggtgttgtgg taatattagt actttatgga
    26701 gtaacttatg aataagaaaa tgaaaaattt aattatttgt gcagtttttg ttttgataat
    26761 ttcttgcaag attgatgcga gtagtgaaga tttaaaacaa aatgtaaaag aaaaagttga
    26821 aggattttta gataaagagt taatgcaagg tgacgatcct aataacagtc tgtttaatcc
    26881 accaccagta ttgccggcaa gttcccacga taacacaccc gtattaaaag cggtgcaagc
    26941 aaaagatggt ggtcaacaag aaggaaaaga agagaaagaa aaagaaattc aagaattaaa
    27001 ggataaaata gataaaagaa aaaaagaatt agaagaggct agaaagaaat ttcaagaatt
    27061 taaagaacaa gttgaatctg caactggaga aagtactgag aaagttaaaa aacaaggaaa
    27121 tattggacaa aaagctttaa agtatgctaa agaattgggt gtaaatggaa gttattctgt
    27181 taatgatggt actaatacta atgattttgt aaaaaaggtt atagatgatg ctcttaaaaa
    27241 tattgaggaa gaacttgaaa agctagcaga gcctcaaaat atagaagata aaaaataata
    27301 aaaaatgggt tttgatagta aaaattataa acaacaagac taacaatcag tcttattgtt
    27361 tattagcatt tacattgctg aaatttaggc aataaagcta ggaggggata tgaaaaaaat
    27421 tagtctgtta atatttttgt ttttatttgt agtaagttta agtgcaaata tagaagaaaa
    27481 ttatacagaa actaaaagag ctttttctaa agaagatttt aacctaataa ataaaagact
    27541 agataattat gattttaaaa atgagtatga aaaaagtcat gttttttccg atgctcctag
    27601 aattagagga gatttaagaa aaattggaat taaagaaaaa agtgtttttt tggacgctct
    27661 tgaggctatt gaatatctta taaaaattaa gataagtact gatagtattt tcctgtctga
    27721 ggatatgatt agacttatag ggagttatcc agattcgatt tttaattatt tgatacaatt
    27781 aaattcggat aaaattgatt atgctgagaa atatggagat aacgccagaa ataattttaa
    27841 aaaagattat tctgaagata aagcaaatac agttaaacaa attttaaaac aaattttggc
    27901 tgatttgccc aaagattaga ttttaatttg aaaaaagaat cttataagat atttattaag
    27961 aaaagctaaa aaagatttcg aaataaaata aatggttttt ataagcataa attatgaata
    28021 acaagattag ctactagtct tgttatttta ttaatattgg agaatcatga taaataaaaa
    28081 gaatttatat tattttatat ttgctttatt ttctttaaat gctaacgaat ttatgagggg
    28141 tcttcttaat ggcgacaata atgatactgg ttcatgttta ataagaattg taaagataga
    28201 tctgtggtca atagatatca acaagacaat agttaatgtt aacaattgat aaattgcttt
    28261 actatttaga gcaacaattt gttaattttg ttattttaga ggattttttg aaaaaagtta
    28321 aaaggtcttt tgatgattat gttgcatatt ttagagaagg attgttagat gatagggaaa
    28381 tagcggataa attgggggtt tctagggtaa atgtgtggag gatgaggaaa aaatgggaaa
    28441 gtggggaaaa ttctgttagc gatgactcta gattatcaat tagtgaagac acttttgaac
    28501 accttttgtc gcaaactttt aaatcagaag ttaacgctag gaaagttaga agcgaattgg
    28561 atttagagcg ggctaattta gaattaggat ttataaatgc atttaagcaa tattctagtg
    28621 ttgagctttt tagtatgcat actaaaatag aaaatttaag agctgaaatt gacgctttaa
    28681 ataaagcaag tagtaaaaaa aataagcaag ttgttaatgg agaaattaat tctttaaaaa
    28741 gcgagcttga tgaatatata aaggagtgtt caataagaga aatggagctt tactatgaat
    28801 gtatgaaaaa acttgcaact gctaatgaag ctgaaagtaa aagcaactac aaaaatagta
    28861 aagggcacaa gtgaacttat atcaaacaaa actttttaca acactacaaa aggaatacaa
    28921 aaataaatat ggagttgata tatcacaatt tgtaaagcta acaaattctt caattaattt
    28981 tgataagttt gaagaaaaac agttaacttt aaaacaaaaa aatgtgataa aaagtattaa
    29041 aaagaataat gaaaaaaaga ttatattcag cggcggcata gctagcggca aaacgtatct
    29101 tgcatgctat ctttttctca aaagtttaat tgaaaataaa aagttatatt ctagcgatac
    29161 gaataatttt attattggga attcacaacg ctcagttgaa gttaatgttt tgggacaatt
    29221 tgaaaagcta tgtaaacttc ttaaaattcc ttatattcca agacatacaa ataattcata
    29281 tattctgatt gattcactac gtattaatct atatggtgga gataaggcaa gtgattttga
    29341 aagatttagg ggaagtaatt cggcacttat ttttgttaat gaggctacaa ctttacacaa
    29401 gcaaacttta gaggaggtcc taaaaagact aagatgcggg caagaaacta ttatttttga
    29461 tactaatcct gatcatccag aacactattt taaaaccgat tatattgata atatagcgac
    29521 atttaagaca tataatttta caacttatga taatgttcta cttagtaaag gatttatcga
    29581 aacacaagaa aaactctata aagatatacc atcatataaa gcaagagttt tgctaggtga
    29641 gtggatagca agcactgatt caatttttac acaaataaat attactgatg attatgtatt
    29701 tactagtcca atagcatatt tagacccagc atttagtgtt ggaggagata acactgcatt
    29761 atgtgttatg gagcgagttg atgataagta ttatgctttt gtatttcaag accaacgacc
    29821 agccaatgat ccttatatta tgaatatggt aaagaccgtt atagaaaatt tcaatgtgca
    29881 tacactgtat ttagaggata gagataatac aaaaggtgct ggtggattga cccgcgaata
    29941 catcttacta agaaataata taagccaata ttttagaatt gttccagtta agccaaagtc
    30001 taataaattt agcagaataa caacgttaat tacgccgttt acttataaga aactttacat
    30061 tacaaagtac agtagttctt ctgtatttaa tgatatttat tcgtataagg gggatagcaa
    30121 aacccatgat gatgctcttg atgcaatgtc tgcagcatat ttgatgttgt ctttaggata
    30181 tagagagcga agtgttcact ttggcaatca aagatttttg taa
//

LOCUS       plasmid_cp32-4              30299 bp    DNA     circular BCT 21-DEC-2011
DEFINITION  Borrelia burgdorferi B31 plasmid cp32-4, complete sequence.
ACCESSION   NC_000950
VERSION     NC_000950.1  GI:11497149
DBLINK      Project: 57581
KEYWORDS    .
SOURCE      Borrelia burgdorferi B31
  ORGANISM  Borrelia burgdorferi B31
            Bacteria; Spirochaetes; Spirochaetales; Spirochaetaceae; Borrelia;
            Borrelia burgdorferi group.
REFERENCE   1  (bases 1 to 30299)
  AUTHORS   Casjens,S., Palmer,N., van Vugt,R., Huang,W.M., Stevenson,B.,
            Rosa,P., Lathigra,R., Sutton,G., Peterson,J., Dodson,R.J., Haft,D.,
            Hickey,E., Gwinn,M., White,O. and Fraser,C.M.
  TITLE     A bacterial genome in flux: the twelve linear and nine circular
            extrachromosomal DNAs in an infectious isolate of the Lyme disease
            spirochete Borrelia burgdorferi
  JOURNAL   Mol. Microbiol. 35 (3), 490-516 (2000)
   PUBMED   10672174
REFERENCE   2  (bases 1 to 30299)
  AUTHORS   Fraser,C.M., Casjens,S., Huang,W.M., Sutton,G.G., Lathigra,R.,
            White,O., Dodson,R., Hickey,E.K., Gwinn,M., Peterson,J.,
            van-Vugt,R., Palmer,N., Haft,D., Rosa,P. and Stevenson,B.
  TITLE     Direct Submission
  JOURNAL   Submitted (21-JUN-2002) The Institute for Genomic Research, 9712
            Medical Center Dr, Rockville, MD 20850, USA
  REMARK    Amino acid sequence update by submitter
REFERENCE   3  (bases 1 to 30299)
  CONSRTM   NCBI Genome Project
  TITLE     Direct Submission
  JOURNAL   Submitted (01-DEC-2000) National Center for Biotechnology
            Information, NIH, Bethesda, MD 20894, USA
REFERENCE   4  (bases 1 to 30299)
  AUTHORS   Fraser,C.M., Casjens,S., Huang,W.M., Sutton,G.G., Lathigra,R.,
            White,O., Dodson,R., Hickey,E.K., Gwinn,M., Peterson,J.,
            van-Vugt,R., Palmer,N., Haft,D., Rosa,P. and Stevenson,B.
  TITLE     Direct Submission
  JOURNAL   Submitted (11-NOV-1999) The Institute for Genomic Research, 9712
            Medical Center Dr, Rockville, MD 20850, USA
COMMENT     PROVISIONAL REFSEQ: This record has not yet been subject to final
            NCBI review. The reference sequence was derived from AE001577.
            COMPLETENESS: full length.
FEATURES             Location/Qualifiers
     source          1..30299
                     /organism="Borrelia burgdorferi B31"
                     /mol_type="genomic DNA"
                     /strain="B31"
                     /db_xref="taxon:224326"
                     /plasmid="cp32-4"
     gene            66..1289
                     /locus_tag="BB_R01"
                     /db_xref="GeneID:1194556"
     CDS             66..1289
                     /locus_tag="BB_R01"
                     /note="hypothetical protein; identified by Glimmer2;
                     putative"
                     /codon_start=1
                     /transl_table=11
                     /product="hypothetical protein"
                     /protein_id="NP_051249.1"
                     /db_xref="GI:11497179"
                     /db_xref="GeneID:1194556"
                     /translation="MCDLRKTKLIDKISSLELYKYSIFFRNYIENVAEDCLKNGLILE
                     SAAHNVSEVELARLKVQLKNALLNCIISYRFHGIGYVLVKTKDTLIDLEQPVNIELPI
                     GFEYLDYEYVRDLGVDFDHITYKVKSNNKNNSLDAVKIHKSRLIIYENFDYILKRYVP
                     CYTESFLLDIYLFEKIYVEIERRIENHNFLFYKDESLVQLQDALSSATTSLSALTQSN
                     NDRGSGILSSFLRKQNSNNHSKDISNLRNLNDSLSQELARLKSNLNNEGMFYTATPSA
                     SLEVIKYDLSYLKEALALIKAKIGADTKEPLTRSFNEQAKGLGNDGKGDRSNYYDFLK
                     GVQEQVENACNLKLTKYFGLDMKFNSLIMLSEEQKVERDIKLIELYSKYNQLIQSSSF
                     DNEELAILKEKLFSF"
     gene            1306..2001
                     /locus_tag="BB_R02"
                     /pseudo
                     /db_xref="GeneID:11473538"
     gene            2013..2576
                     /locus_tag="BB_R03"
                     /db_xref="GeneID:1194557"
     CDS             2013..2576
                     /locus_tag="BB_R03"
                     /note="hypothetical protein; identified by Glimmer2;
                     putative"
                     /codon_start=1
                     /transl_table=11
                     /product="hypothetical protein"
                     /protein_id="NP_051250.1"
                     /db_xref="GI:11497180"
                     /db_xref="GeneID:1194557"
                     /translation="MSDGITKIKEDFDKKVAEIKALMKNPQQDAGLLSNSVDFRDKNL
                     IYSNSDGVFTSSKDKIENYPAKGYPYKRGVKLSFSADSTTELEVEAGGGDDLYGICTD
                     IDEFTGMATVVPITNNFTGYLTFKKNGNGVNPGDKLHFNAQGELEKNGGNDKSVNAIA
                     LSKVHKLTEELSIVLASVFGNRALKGN"
     gene            2580..3347
                     /locus_tag="BB_R04"
                     /db_xref="GeneID:1194558"
     CDS             2580..3347
                     /locus_tag="BB_R04"
                     /note="hypothetical protein; identified by Glimmer2;
                     putative"
                     /codon_start=1
                     /transl_table=11
                     /product="hypothetical protein"
                     /protein_id="NP_051251.1"
                     /db_xref="GI:11497181"
                     /db_xref="GeneID:1194558"
                     /translation="MALKGKGQAKSPNVDDNPQLGLESEIPVAPRSKRQTRQAEEVQA
                     KDPYLDSVKELDDVLLKFKKYSKSMSSIENKVFSSSGGCFKSKNERVNAYSFTCSSFA
                     DKIEEYSYDPANSFPYKRGVKLVLKESSIYVEVGADTDMYGICVDVCEFSSTAYVLPI
                     TNNFEGYLVTRNPSIKMGEILDINNNGVIIKAGGGPPTVINAYALSDSFTINFAPEDE
                     HQDQARYPKQEYSINLIKVAIFGNRGLEKTVTPEAGG"
     gene            3376..3951
                     /locus_tag="BB_R05"
                     /db_xref="GeneID:1194559"
     CDS             3376..3951
                     /locus_tag="BB_R05"
                     /note="hypothetical protein; identified by Glimmer2;
                     putative"
                     /codon_start=1
                     /transl_table=11
                     /product="hypothetical protein"
                     /protein_id="NP_051252.2"
                     /db_xref="GI:364556467"
                     /db_xref="GeneID:1194559"
                     /translation="MADTTQLLKDYQEKRSKLEKFMKNPQHDAGLLSNSVEFRDKNIQ
                     FFASGGTRTSKFDKLENHPFSGYPYKRGVKRVIQEEKADQIHYEPHVEAGGKDDLYGI
                     CIDIDEFSKTATIVPITNNFEGYLVAKDSTLKVKDKLVFNKDGALEKVTGAPPNKATI
                     NAIALSDAKQISNDVFLIKVAVFGNKAVSKN"
     gene            3973..4932
                     /locus_tag="BB_R06"
                     /db_xref="GeneID:1194529"
     CDS             3973..4932
                     /locus_tag="BB_R06"
                     /note="similar to GP:1663561 percent identity: 100.00;
                     identified by sequence similarity; putative"
                     /codon_start=1
                     /transl_table=11
                     /product="hypothetical protein"
                     /protein_id="NP_051253.2"
                     /db_xref="GI:364556461"
                     /db_xref="GeneID:1194529"
                     /translation="MELFDENYYAKAVANIIGEVKDPIMYKWFSPDQIEDVDLQMGYQ
                     RTVKWDAFLNANPTTIANEVNTISTIGFSSEVVRLNYLKLQYKFRHLKQASEKFYTSD
                     SYLGDINNNLLPFSQAYKLASSEIIKLINHFVLTGTVSIQKDGKNQKRLLPNMYGLLN
                     MPHQVKEEVESANKDKMDKIFEKIEAGLSKLELGDEFSTPMMVIVDPTTSLKLVKPYA
                     AAQGAASSCEKWEDVLIQTIKAINNREDVYIETSNLLKHQILIYPLNPELIKFKPSKY
                     MLPTPNEQVDKDSTDIAHSYIDFVLGGLLATRKTILQVHIKQS"
     gene            4952..5407
                     /locus_tag="BB_R07"
                     /db_xref="GeneID:1194530"
     CDS             4952..5407
                     /locus_tag="BB_R07"
                     /note="similar to GP:1663562 percent identity: 100.00;
                     identified by sequence similarity; putative"
                     /codon_start=1
                     /transl_table=11
                     /product="hypothetical protein"
                     /protein_id="NP_051254.1"
                     /db_xref="GI:11497154"
                     /db_xref="GeneID:1194530"
                     /translation="MSEQKNLQTQVEAEEELLVTKLHSEVLLLLGIDKLALSRQNFLL
                     HLSLLQAILVTRGIDASSLTYEQIFLLTLYHMGCQLRKQGVVQEFEFDRIKKEKFNEL
                     ELNYYPSSSGGEEGGEGGCGSNKNFCSQLDAFLEKLKRETSTPSCVGVV"
     gene            5407..5790
                     /locus_tag="BB_R08"
                     /db_xref="GeneID:1194531"
     CDS             5407..5790
                     /locus_tag="BB_R08"
                     /note="similar to GP:1663563 percent identity: 99.21;
                     identified by sequence similarity; putative"
                     /codon_start=1
                     /transl_table=11
                     /product="hypothetical protein"
                     /protein_id="NP_051255.2"
                     /db_xref="GI:364556462"
                     /db_xref="GeneID:1194531"
                     /translation="MNGVRKRLSDMSFRMINVFKDPKPLKFYKGTVVKLENDSSYQRV
                     FDKNKYTEFAGVIIDIKPQELAILYDSDMSDIQGYSKLYTYQDLNYELKDRISIADLV
                     YFEIFSIDSSIGYFTLVLKEFIWTN"
     gene            5778..6167
                     /locus_tag="BB_R09"
                     /db_xref="GeneID:1194532"
     CDS             5778..6167
                     /locus_tag="BB_R09"
                     /note="similar to GP:1663564 percent identity: 100.00;
                     identified by sequence similarity; putative"
                     /codon_start=1
                     /transl_table=11
                     /product="hypothetical protein"
                     /protein_id="NP_051256.1"
                     /db_xref="GI:11497156"
                     /db_xref="GeneID:1194532"
                     /translation="MDKLEFKMELEIGWFGGRAGIAKMHEKGSSNLPARKHLTKIASS
                     SEFREYINNSYINSKFNLDPKSGMEAIGQAFIRYYENYLLSAQVTPALKANTIKSKFK
                     RGSNTAAIPLVDTAKMLSEITYKVTLE"
     gene            6164..6730
                     /locus_tag="BB_R10"
                     /db_xref="GeneID:1194533"
     CDS             6164..6730
                     /locus_tag="BB_R10"
                     /note="similar to GP:1663565 percent identity: 100.00;
                     identified by sequence similarity; putative"
                     /codon_start=1
                     /transl_table=11
                     /product="hypothetical protein"
                     /protein_id="NP_051257.1"
                     /db_xref="GI:11497157"
                     /db_xref="GeneID:1194533"
                     /translation="MIFTLDMVLNHLTKIFKGFKAYATENNFECDIINTYNHPYLSKI
                     TAASSNIIALKFAGTENLFDHNSRAGVFYENALEFSINFQIYIIAIVLNAKDFDANSR
                     MLMLYSMLSDFLHNKAHKYTLPSLQPEYINKINFYIYPTSNMQTVGLINLGTKYSNHA
                     YSASIAFNASVKAIEILKEEYEIAARYN"
     gene            6711..7823
                     /locus_tag="BB_R11"
                     /db_xref="GeneID:1194560"
     CDS             6711..7823
                     /locus_tag="BB_R11"
                     /note="hypothetical protein; identified by Glimmer2;
                     putative"
                     /codon_start=1
                     /transl_table=11
                     /product="hypothetical protein"
                     /protein_id="NP_051258.1"
                     /db_xref="GI:11497183"
                     /db_xref="GeneID:1194560"
                     /translation="MPQDTISVSFIDSRIQTSRPNYYNPLLVYKTAKIKVNKDTASYK
                     ILNLTVNNYEKQIETLEKENGNGEDQFGKEKTLLKTAMSNFFNSSEESLKSADLFIYK
                     DKPEELKNYLKVHRHTFVVLINTEGDASDDGLKIYKDDYNKFKMPSTFFVFSTKEQEI
                     KELFKDKGNTEKERNIAVYSNNKDNLHLKFISQYLHQASIFHAVNPYGMPLAATPLVD
                     DTVIGKLRTAKINFYSLLNETGLDGVPAFKEGVDLAGGAIDEQFTYHYIKNEAIIELI
                     RIWNKNNRQNSKLSALQLSGARDNAYTSAIECLLKRFVDRGLIIEYKNLSLTLSPTPQ
                     LKLELSVNITYNFSINAVALVITTQDIVDYQNSLSA"
     gene            7838..8266
                     /locus_tag="BB_R12"
                     /db_xref="GeneID:1194561"
     CDS             7838..8266
                     /locus_tag="BB_R12"
                     /note="hypothetical protein; identified by Glimmer2;
                     putative"
                     /codon_start=1
                     /transl_table=11
                     /product="hypothetical protein"
                     /protein_id="NP_051259.1"
                     /db_xref="GI:11497184"
                     /db_xref="GeneID:1194561"
                     /translation="MQFYDLREVYFSIGGTQLHSGKLELTSEPTTRAVISSEDKGMPV
                     ISLRDPKTITYVFNIEVTLGSHDYILLTELSDEQFYNMDVRKEDKMLDLAFNDRIATK
                     IISNYAIFTEEPSRSYSAEAEKVSFEIRAINCQKSKPNNT"
     gene            8282..8737
                     /locus_tag="BB_R13"
                     /db_xref="GeneID:1194562"
     CDS             8282..8737
                     /locus_tag="BB_R13"
                     /note="hypothetical protein; identified by Glimmer2;
                     putative"
                     /codon_start=1
                     /transl_table=11
                     /product="hypothetical protein"
                     /protein_id="NP_051260.1"
                     /db_xref="GI:11497185"
                     /db_xref="GeneID:1194562"
                     /translation="MIMRYKMKILTKNKTYEYPLRVLPVYEWDKVLGFNQSDAVLKLN
                     EVKYLREITSLMISPKFLDEFYVILDQNREFISYYKDYLVAIIYTAQFNTFHLDNDLK
                     KPALVYLSEYENNVGDFVAFDYINENFDYEKVATSLSSITSNSNELVAK"
     gene            8734..8970
                     /locus_tag="BB_R14"
                     /db_xref="GeneID:1194563"
     CDS             8734..8970
                     /locus_tag="BB_R14"
                     /note="hypothetical protein; identified by Glimmer2;
                     putative"
                     /codon_start=1
                     /transl_table=11
                     /product="hypothetical protein"
                     /protein_id="NP_051261.1"
                     /db_xref="GI:11497186"
                     /db_xref="GeneID:1194563"
                     /translation="MSKRNRDIDKAIASLDETRKKYFNLLDEIKNDKYFFPVIMNICS
                     YYSVKKLPYDELLEVNRLAEIKLEKELYELILSK"
     gene            8978..10273
                     /locus_tag="BB_R15"
                     /db_xref="GeneID:1194564"
     CDS             8978..10273
                     /locus_tag="BB_R15"
                     /note="hypothetical protein; identified by Glimmer2;
                     putative"
                     /codon_start=1
                     /transl_table=11
                     /product="hypothetical protein"
                     /protein_id="NP_051262.1"
                     /db_xref="GI:11497187"
                     /db_xref="GeneID:1194564"
                     /translation="MSDKFTIKFKGILDHAATKKAIEQDISKMEKYLKPKKSSLGSTK
                     DIVKNNLSDKKKELSRQSKFESLRERVEKYRLTQTKKLIKQGMGFEKARKEAFRRSLM
                     SDRDKRHLEYKELAKESKAKSKMLAASQGKGLVAKIAIGSALRNIISNAMSKVGGGLL
                     GFAKKAVEEDTKTKRTKLLNSAFFTDNERNMIMGNKDKNTKGILDGMKGFERDLEKEE
                     FLNQASVFKGTLRDLDMLNETNLKNAVEFAAMLKSSGAMSSEDAVKAVNSVLGGDGSE
                     LFDLLKKSGVGDKYIEDAKMAWQSGAQVDLDSRITKMMEMFKDFKSFGLTKKVNNAES
                     IQSNLASAEQTLQNLTTTVLDPILGLVNKITKYFEGFKFETHIINPIIDGIKSIFNLN
                     YFFAKLKSMLPGWMGGDEGAALKKLQEEVQNQDNANNTP"
     gene            10296..10892
                     /locus_tag="BB_R16"
                     /db_xref="GeneID:1194565"
     CDS             10296..10892
                     /locus_tag="BB_R16"
                     /note="hypothetical protein; identified by Glimmer2;
                     putative"
                     /codon_start=1
                     /transl_table=11
                     /product="hypothetical protein"
                     /protein_id="NP_051263.1"
                     /db_xref="GI:11497188"
                     /db_xref="GeneID:1194565"
                     /translation="MDINNKNTNNKTMLPQEISQIIRDVITQIFALFGADNFLVLFPR
                     MDLKGFGYVPQLFFIKPKTELITRTYNTSCSKRPVINYYDRKAEYVSYNPVMTGEHIS
                     LNGGILTSLYKDMLSLLKMTVFGNTMLRFDAHLVKEQLANRIQAQVPFSIYSPTFGLK
                     ELAVITSLSFKDTPFIDEVEVSLSIEIVKTFALEKYKG"
     gene            10896..11846
                     /locus_tag="BB_R17"
                     /db_xref="GeneID:1194566"
     CDS             10896..11846
                     /locus_tag="BB_R17"
                     /note="hypothetical protein; identified by Glimmer2;
                     putative"
                     /codon_start=1
                     /transl_table=11
                     /product="hypothetical protein"
                     /protein_id="NP_051264.1"
                     /db_xref="GI:11497189"
                     /db_xref="GeneID:1194566"
                     /translation="MLLLQYDFKIEFYNVDTSKKSPDGIPFAEEIPKIIINTQDGIHI
                     DISISNVYSNIHTISSKQAKVVLWNLPLDFTDDIKFGDIVKIYYKKFAHEKNFDFIMA
                     GTLGPPMSTDYPGGDFSVDLDVRLLTKSNFFNRKLAGKEGKNFKGKTVQEAIESVFPN
                     RNILNMDEKDCLKIIDKDIYATTPKEFIDKIKGTYVHNVIADIGTGLRGYECYLIFTN
                     YIKKGENVHYEALEDYGLEFIPQQEITLGTTLKKNLIFWNAKTFFTHKLNVGDKVSFI
                     DGLGKMIKTTIKETSARLSNTGECSLILKLDDDSNTKRKK"
     gene            11864..12418
                     /locus_tag="BB_R18"
                     /db_xref="GeneID:1194567"
     CDS             11864..12418
                     /locus_tag="BB_R18"
                     /note="hypothetical protein; identified by Glimmer2;
                     putative"
                     /codon_start=1
                     /transl_table=11
                     /product="hypothetical protein"
                     /protein_id="NP_051265.1"
                     /db_xref="GI:11497190"
                     /db_xref="GeneID:1194567"
                     /translation="MNEDYEIYRMNQRLYGQALAQEDLKNWIYSNIFIIKIGTVKEFK
                     HQTQEAIVTIPEFEDLEIHTKNISNISLELSKGDCVLLLQSSINIFDKNNDIHFDKHH
                     FYILSAISPKTLNLISDTVKIKANNNIEIANQTTSLKTILKNIVSAIEGIKVVPAQGG
                     PVIESVSLKIATTKINSDINSLFK"
     gene            12448..12780
                     /locus_tag="BB_R19"
                     /db_xref="GeneID:1194534"
     CDS             12448..12780
                     /locus_tag="BB_R19"
                     /note="similar to GP:1421734 percent identity: 99.09;
                     identified by sequence similarity; putative"
                     /codon_start=1
                     /transl_table=11
                     /product="hypothetical protein"
                     /protein_id="NP_051266.1"
                     /db_xref="GI:11497158"
                     /db_xref="GeneID:1194534"
                     /translation="MDLRLGNNFELVFNNDLSLVDGIDEQKQRFLIFLKTLRGSLSYA
                     PHWGLDYFLLLKLLKINNLHAVKNYFHEISKELNLDLINISTTIQDNKAHISFFFSGD
                     VLNMEFNL"
     gene            12777..13652
                     /locus_tag="BB_R20"
                     /db_xref="GeneID:1194535"
     CDS             12777..13652
                     /locus_tag="BB_R20"
                     /note="similar to GP:1421735 percent identity: 97.59;
                     identified by sequence similarity; putative"
                     /codon_start=1
                     /transl_table=11
                     /product="hypothetical protein"
                     /protein_id="NP_051267.1"
                     /db_xref="GI:11497159"
                     /db_xref="GeneID:1194535"
                     /translation="MSIVFDSDFGILKRTIKDIVRSKREYLRVNYGINIDDNQSSIYN
                     IIASSLALIEEEIINELNLFFSKMKPGGTYWAAIEEHISSKSTTYSAVRTALLNLDGV
                     EYTNIKSAAGKANIYLILKETLLDDSKSNINSPEFKAKLWETLYLTTPSGTLLEGDIE
                     IDGLNSTGQRKSYKISLGKRKYVYMKVKYKLDLKNYLYLNIDSQIRDIYSRIISNNYS
                     DMGISFEYQDFFAPVNEVKGIKFMEISACIKDTDTESITKIGDSDFKKNQDIAINDDT
                     MLLFNMTDRLLIDIG"
     gene            13662..14267
                     /locus_tag="BB_R21"
                     /db_xref="GeneID:1194536"
     CDS             13662..14267
                     /locus_tag="BB_R21"
                     /note="similar to GP:1421736 percent identity: 95.02;
                     identified by sequence similarity; putative"
                     /codon_start=1
                     /transl_table=11
                     /product="hypothetical protein"
                     /protein_id="NP_051268.1"
                     /db_xref="GI:11497160"
                     /db_xref="GeneID:1194536"
                     /translation="MKIPNLFKNTEIHKFIRTETEYAQALLNELKSLNSNFISINVIE
                     NIKSRYIAIWISQVLSIFYAKTQTLQSITSNINSVIFALRHIGTDESFRLIFKTFLNV
                     DIEVTTPEAGVIDISLKGVIKTNFTTFISPSTKKGKRLKKIILREKKPGYAASKKALV
                     FNSLPKGYDHSIYAFIKRIIPIGRVLKINNTDGNNIITFNN"
     gene            14277..15092
                     /locus_tag="BB_R22"
                     /db_xref="GeneID:1194537"
     CDS             14277..15092
                     /locus_tag="BB_R22"
                     /note="similar to GP:2072096 percent identity: 80.08;
                     identified by sequence similarity; putative"
                     /codon_start=1
                     /transl_table=11
                     /product="hypothetical protein"
                     /protein_id="NP_051269.1"
                     /db_xref="GI:11497161"
                     /db_xref="GeneID:1194537"
                     /translation="MADDQEKLLIDEEETVQIKDLNKVTTVNNTDLLLLDDGAASSNA
                     ITFKNFLKTVNHQTFKGEELGYFKEIIKSTIATELAADKDFIKSIYDLIVDKLIENES
                     SKLSNLFSKIKSRLTDSISSATLSRSDDLLIMPSSDTIQKTPVPKHILGVPSNFTYGS
                     ITRSTTLYPSDYENKAISINMEDNDDVTLIFYKNYDNDPIYLDIEIQVKINDNRMQKK
                     SLKLMYSDEITYNWVYEITGPRGLFTRTPIYNGWYIQKRASLYGDSVPDLLKL"
     gene            15167..15370
                     /gene="blyA"
                     /locus_tag="BB_R23"
                     /allele="4"
                     /db_xref="GeneID:1194538"
     CDS             15167..15370
                     /gene="blyA"
                     /locus_tag="BB_R23"
                     /allele="4"
                     /note="BlyA; similar to GP:1209851 percent identity:
                     100.00; identified by sequence similarity; putative"
                     /codon_start=1
                     /transl_table=11
                     /product="pore-forming hemolysin"
                     /protein_id="NP_051270.1"
                     /db_xref="GI:11497162"
                     /db_xref="GeneID:1194538"
                     /translation="MDTIKLTELLINLNEIKLIAVMIFVTVLVLGVLILLKPLLKDIL
                     TIVIGKIFKNGNGNGKNHIKKRD"
     gene            15374..15721
                     /gene="blyB"
                     /locus_tag="BB_R24"
                     /allele="4"
                     /db_xref="GeneID:1194539"
     CDS             15374..15721
                     /gene="blyB"
                     /locus_tag="BB_R24"
                     /allele="4"
                     /note="BlyB; similar to PID:1209826 PID:1209852
                     PID:1209861 PID:1209869 PID:2072098 percent identity:
                     99.13; identified by sequence similarity; putative"
                     /codon_start=1
                     /transl_table=11
                     /product="hemolysin accessory protein"
                     /protein_id="NP_051271.1"
                     /db_xref="GI:11497163"
                     /db_xref="GeneID:1194539"
                     /translation="MKLSKDNVELGLTSLSTLIDIFSKFEDEFDEIAHKGFFLVYELY
                     SHYKLIYTANMERLESALTPAINKALAPLNEKINQCIDLVNSDEKNLKISNDLKFNQE
                     GKPIYKERTNNAK"
     gene            15711..16046
                     /locus_tag="BB_R25"
                     /db_xref="GeneID:1194540"
     CDS             15711..16046
                     /locus_tag="BB_R25"
                     /note="similar to PID:1209827 PID:1209833 PID:1209839
                     PID:1209853 PID:1209862 percent identity: 100.00;
                     identified by sequence similarity; putative"
                     /codon_start=1
                     /transl_table=11
                     /product="hypothetical protein"
                     /protein_id="NP_051272.1"
                     /db_xref="GI:11497164"
                     /db_xref="GeneID:1194540"
                     /translation="MQNNTIGLGLNLLSSLTNIAKTDTNIDHNYINTFSKVIDFFYKT
                     YISTLKSMETAESTKIFEEIQDILKYNIEIIEAISTDKSKRIITSLKATRNKIMKEYI
                     KILKRGENA"
     gene            16039..16392
                     /locus_tag="BB_R26"
                     /db_xref="GeneID:1194541"
     CDS             16039..16392
                     /locus_tag="BB_R26"
                     /note="similar to GB:L31420 PID:1209834 PID:1209840
                     PID:1209846 PID:1209854 percent identity: 100.00;
                     identified by sequence similarity; putative"
                     /codon_start=1
                     /transl_table=11
                     /product="hypothetical protein"
                     /protein_id="NP_051273.2"
                     /db_xref="GI:364556463"
                     /db_xref="GeneID:1194541"
                     /translation="MLKRLHCLLIALLLCCTTIANLPEEPKPPIIPTLKSLAKYETQL
                     SEHVMYLVTFLAKTKVKVNDPNYPEYPYPDLSTLKDEHSITAVKHNINIYLEYIKKTK
                     PIAEKVYNKYSQLKM"
     gene            16497..16997
                     /gene="bdrH"
                     /locus_tag="BB_R27"
                     /db_xref="GeneID:1194542"
     CDS             16497..16997
                     /gene="bdrH"
                     /locus_tag="BB_R27"
                     /note="similar to GP:1209847 percent identity: 94.64;
                     identified by sequence similarity; putative"
                     /codon_start=1
                     /transl_table=11
                     /product="BdrH"
                     /protein_id="NP_051274.2"
                     /db_xref="GI:364556464"
                     /db_xref="GeneID:1194542"
                     /translation="METVSTNIAGVTQEQIYKEFIRLGMEQLIAQDLSKRYYHNELTY
                     RDLENLEKQFDIKFDNLISKIDTVEKNLNVKIDAVKSELNTKIDNVEKNLNLKIDSLD
                     TKIDTVEKNLNLKIDSVKNELTAKIDNVEKNLMSLSEMLKWVLGIMGAMSITMIAGLI
                     FAFISK"
     gene            17103..17525
                     /gene="mlpD"
                     /locus_tag="BB_R28"
                     /db_xref="GeneID:1194543"
     CDS             17103..17525
                     /gene="mlpD"
                     /locus_tag="BB_R28"
                     /note="MlpD; similar to PID:1209843 percent identity:
                     80.99; identified by sequence similarity; putative;
                     similar to Congo red-binding protein NlpH"
                     /codon_start=1
                     /transl_table=11
                     /product="lipoprotein"
                     /protein_id="NP_051275.1"
                     /db_xref="GI:11497167"
                     /db_xref="GeneID:1194543"
                     /translation="MKIINILFCLFLLMLNGCNSNDTNNSQTKSRQKRDLTQKEATQE
                     KPKSKEELLREKLNDNQKTHLDWLKEALGNDGEFNKFLGYDESKIKSALDHIKSELDS
                     CTGDKVENKNTFKQVVQEALKGGIDGFENTASSTCKNS"
     gene            complement(17573..18583)
                     /locus_tag="BB_R29"
                     /db_xref="GeneID:1194544"
     CDS             complement(17573..18583)
                     /locus_tag="BB_R29"
                     /note="similar to PID:1143396 PID:1209858 percent
                     identity: 73.40; identified by sequence similarity;
                     putative"
                     /codon_start=1
                     /transl_table=11
                     /product="hypothetical protein"
                     /protein_id="NP_051276.2"
                     /db_xref="GI:364556465"
                     /db_xref="GeneID:1194544"
                     /translation="MENLSNNNNPQENIQGEIKFRKDMSTLIRNLPRIDKSLKGYGYK
                     YQDFNDIVEVIYSVIDKHNLDLFFTQAPISVEGQYGIVDYIRTTFYSTSTVYKYSFDT
                     RIHTDKLQWNSENGSKNMNTMPQFVGSAITYFKRYALVGHLCIRSEMDTDAAPIYNNY
                     ENRNSMPSKQSSVNQKQEQKREQKQEINQNQKNNTIQNQKRDIKQEQKKDRFYYYGVF
                     KEALSNIKDWVNSPTIKDNINSIIQKISFIQNIDPNNVDDIKKIESDLISYFEKNSDF
                     KSINYWAEIIKNYFKKNNKLKDLQDFEKFVVFKRTAYGPSPLIFFSVLKEYERFDEIF
                     AA"
     gene            18960..20057
                     /locus_tag="BB_R31"
                     /db_xref="GeneID:1194545"
     CDS             18960..20057
                     /locus_tag="BB_R31"
                     /note="similar to PID:1174341 PID:1174349 GB:AE001584
                     percent identity: 96.16; identified by sequence
                     similarity; putative"
                     /codon_start=1
                     /transl_table=11
                     /product="hypothetical protein"
                     /protein_id="NP_051278.1"
                     /db_xref="GI:11497169"
                     /db_xref="GeneID:1194545"
                     /translation="MKDFLITTKNPTCHNKHQHKLIYLTSTVDFLNKKDKKYTQQNIL
                     YYYNKNLKRNGLAPTTLRTMQNYLYKLEKVLKVTTNYYQHMGVNCGTEIYYKLKYPKK
                     ECYQKINKYFKERKNSRFKSRVNNHFKDNVSKNSSVNSVECLSNKNNIKEERKIKEIE
                     KYQLRNYFNNCNFKTEEALSILYLNTDKDTKIEAINILKQNEIALIKKFNIKKSCMKE
                     KQKKLKEILYNTRKKLEENGYNPKQLEINLQKVYENYKYKPHFIIENHKYNDLGYIKR
                     KLEKSIERKKENSQQNYQNLKENIFNILIEQLKKEVNIEILKPIIKEYLNNQKKIEYN
                     KVFGIYHLELLEIIKNEKNSLTTEEFSIKAV"
     gene            20067..20633
                     /locus_tag="BB_R32"
                     /db_xref="GeneID:1194546"
     CDS             20067..20633
                     /locus_tag="BB_R32"
                     /note="similar to PID:1143398 PID:1174342 PID:1174350
                     PID:2182755 GB:AE001575 percent identity: 100.00;
                     identified by sequence similarity; putative"
                     /codon_start=1
                     /transl_table=11
                     /product="hypothetical protein"
                     /protein_id="NP_051279.1"
                     /db_xref="GI:11497170"
                     /db_xref="GeneID:1194546"
                     /translation="MENAPEPIETVKKGKCKVECQNKERFILIEKENGKAMYHTKIMM
                     DIYKFGVYEKKHEFRLSLRALFNGERIVEETHLYPIKEGDKFIGIFYGYRKPIKKPLI
                     KYQINGTRKAYALARAYYMEFRFKAGSVFCYFKGLYRLLDKKRTNNHYNKVLFSMFTD
                     LEQQVYKFYGKKYPEQGPLIKWIIKNLK"
     gene            20609..21364
                     /locus_tag="BB_R33"
                     /db_xref="GeneID:1194547"
     CDS             20609..21364
                     /locus_tag="BB_R33"
                     /note="similar to GB:D26185 SP:P37522 PID:467381
                     PID:580906 GB:AL009126 percent identity: 57.54; identified
                     by sequence similarity; putative"
                     /codon_start=1
                     /transl_table=11
                     /product="plasmid partition protein, putative"
                     /protein_id="NP_051280.1"
                     /db_xref="GI:11497171"
                     /db_xref="GeneID:1194547"
                     /translation="MDNKKPKIITIASIKGGVGKSMLSIIFSYILSEMNNKVLIVDLD
                     PQNSLTSYFLQYIRNIELNNVYYLLKRDQNIAFNEYINSINNNMYIIPAHPILCKFEK
                     GDIPYKELMLEHIFDKNLHYYNFDYVVIDTPPSLSSLLFNALNITHKVIIPIQAERWS
                     VESLPILMNEIKEVEIIRKKNIDVLIIENQFIKNRNTYKDIESILQSEYKDLIKGRVH
                     FYNSIKVFINELKEPNNKEIYYQEIKKILNNMF"
     gene            21415..21960
                     /locus_tag="BB_R34"
                     /db_xref="GeneID:1194548"
     CDS             21415..21960
                     /locus_tag="BB_R34"
                     /note="similar to PID:1174352 percent identity: 75.64;
                     identified by sequence similarity; putative"
                     /codon_start=1
                     /transl_table=11
                     /product="hypothetical protein"
                     /protein_id="NP_051281.1"
                     /db_xref="GI:11497172"
                     /db_xref="GeneID:1194548"
                     /translation="MSKLKVKKILLNNRIEDVQEFENEELEYKSYKDQLRRITVDDVE
                     NKIKTMKILYKIREKKLYLIDGYKKFEDFLSEFIISRSQAFLYLKIYRKVLEGSISIN
                     DIKEKGLKGVYRNILNVEIKEDKSKQNPIKPLRFQLKKQESYNFYKKNAKFTSFMMDE
                     IFENQKDLINKLLKKYKELKG"
     gene            21974..22360
                     /gene="brdG"
                     /locus_tag="BB_R35"
                     /pseudo
                     /db_xref="GeneID:1194549"
     gene            22831..24156
                     /gene="bppA"
                     /locus_tag="BB_R36"
                     /allele="4"
                     /db_xref="GeneID:1194550"
     CDS             22831..24156
                     /gene="bppA"
                     /locus_tag="BB_R36"
                     /allele="4"
                     /note="similar to GP:2182759 percent identity: 98.62;
                     identified by sequence similarity; putative"
                     /codon_start=1
                     /transl_table=11
                     /product="BppA"
                     /protein_id="NP_051282.1"
                     /db_xref="GI:11497173"
                     /db_xref="GeneID:1194550"
                     /translation="MENLSNNNNPQENIQGDLKMISVNQQSFTGCEIFEEKSSPIKEK
                     SKLSKIGKKLPGISSQECFRFNRNIDFSLQRNKLDKYGASEVGNILVGGAGLKDLMIN
                     RVLKYFDMSLPFEENLYMLKGKELENLGFREFVKAHSDNINVLYKNKYANGVDKYNYF
                     KKMGSSQTLVGSTIDGWFINNNGDLELLEIKSSDSHYMSSAIAEYNKNGNFLSSKYFF
                     KYYVQAQMQLACTGLEYCNLFFLIDAAPINCKIKRDEALISKVFEFVNKCELEIINLK
                     KDIYSNYRDDYLMAHNFNEDTFIKLVEDLVERSDFYSSGVEFDWAREFIEYVDCTDLE
                     IKDNQSAENLAYDLMEIDSLQKELNRIQNENKKREKPIKDRLKMLIYNITNTYPLIEQ
                     LNYKFGEFVFTLDPKKRAISDRLKGLLPTSGAVFFPSNIAFANSVSVPM"
     gene            24210..24635
                     /gene="bppB"
                     /locus_tag="BB_R37"
                     /allele="4"
                     /db_xref="GeneID:1194551"
     CDS             24210..24635
                     /gene="bppB"
                     /locus_tag="BB_R37"
                     /allele="4"
                     /note="similar to GP:1373136 percent identity: 100.00;
                     identified by sequence similarity; putative"
                     /codon_start=1
                     /transl_table=11
                     /product="BppB"
                     /protein_id="NP_051283.1"
                     /db_xref="GI:11497174"
                     /db_xref="GeneID:1194551"
                     /translation="MLINKIKQDNRTLRPEIQRWGCYFLCLHYYTSLFKKREFNVYEI
                     NAAYYRFIGLGYIKSNCFIINPCMILNYYGIRSSVRYESLNYLGAANEFEISEVKIDK
                     VNGYHFIATKNKEILYDSLDLKPRGKIFKVTSKRIFKLK"
     gene            complement(24641..25435)
                     /gene="bppC"
                     /locus_tag="BB_R38"
                     /allele="4"
                     /db_xref="GeneID:1194552"
     CDS             complement(24641..25435)
                     /gene="bppC"
                     /locus_tag="BB_R38"
                     /allele="4"
                     /note="similar to GP:1373117 percent identity: 100.00;
                     identified by sequence similarity; putative"
                     /codon_start=1
                     /transl_table=11
                     /product="BppC"
                     /protein_id="NP_051284.1"
                     /db_xref="GI:11497175"
                     /db_xref="GeneID:1194552"
                     /translation="MDTNNSFNLNNFNMDFTLKLFQEYQNALNKNKILENENKILKSL
                     ENSPKRKKKNSKPTPKFYLTPKSIKLILKCAKTLKQIDPISGWFVHLLLISGCRGTEM
                     QKVKMQDISTFLSKTGKTLYTIKVNVAKKRNTSCIREIVINSEEFEAIQTAHKNHFQE
                     KTLDSRRTYLFQKNKHKFKDNQIDIVHISKKFKNLLKKSGFRVNKSLHLCRNLFISNL
                     KSNGYNSFQIKELMKYSSTNEIDNIYGLSSANKIQAYECAKKCLKL"
     gene            26005..26820
                     /locus_tag="BB_R41"
                     /note="probable pseudogene"
                     /db_xref="GeneID:1194526"
     CDS             26005..26820
                     /locus_tag="BB_R41"
                     /note="similar to GP:1666687 percent identity: 100.00;
                     identified by sequence similarity; probable pseudogene"
                     /codon_start=1
                     /transl_table=11
                     /product="hypothetical protein"
                     /protein_id="NP_051287.2"
                     /db_xref="GI:364556460"
                     /db_xref="GeneID:1194526"
                     /translation="MNNVSEKNQEMQNNIQAKISFRKDMKTLRMNLSGINKNSKGYEY
                     NYRSLDDIVREIKNVIDKHNLDLFFTQDPISVEGQYGIVDYIRTTFYSTSTVYKYSFD
                     TPTFTEKLQWTNENSSKNGKTVPQMVGAAITYFRRCALVGYLRIKTDEFFDFNVYIKY
                     KKTNIGNWIDLGTLDLIKEEYSIVTDLNVGGHTARLFSVKESEINNFVNSMIRGGAFN
                     ADYYGYQEGEDYKIKNIETKIETINDSQFITFLGRDNTYAILLEEFKMNLKRI"
     gene            26853..27527
                     /gene="erpY"
                     /locus_tag="BB_R42"
                     /db_xref="GeneID:1194527"
     CDS             26853..27527
                     /gene="erpY"
                     /locus_tag="BB_R42"
                     /note="similar to PID:896042 percent identity: 84.14;
                     identified by sequence similarity; putative; outer surface
                     protein F"
                     /codon_start=1
                     /transl_table=11
                     /product="ErpY"
                     /protein_id="NP_051288.1"
                     /db_xref="GI:11497151"
                     /db_xref="GeneID:1194527"
                     /translation="MNKKIKMFIICAIFMLISSCKNDVTSKDLEGAVKDLESSEQNVK
                     KTEQEIKKQVEGFLEILETKDLNTLDTKEIEKQIQELKNKIEKLDSKKTSIETYSGYE
                     EKINKIKEKLNGKGLEDKLNELSESLKKKKEERKKALQEAKKKFEEYKNQAESATGVT
                     HGSQVQRQGGVGLQAWQCANSLGFKNMTSGNNTSDMTNEVITNSLKKIEEELKNIGET
                     VEGKKE"
     gene            27676..28203
                     /locus_tag="BB_R43"
                     /db_xref="GeneID:1194554"
     CDS             27676..28203
                     /locus_tag="BB_R43"
                     /note="hypothetical protein; identified by Glimmer2;
                     putative"
                     /codon_start=1
                     /transl_table=11
                     /product="hypothetical protein"
                     /protein_id="NP_051289.2"
                     /db_xref="GI:364556466"
                     /db_xref="GeneID:1194554"
                     /translation="MYINEISDFYDCLSPGTKKEISKLYGVKQLTLEQKKDFYRGFVS
                     IQEYKRKTGKSIDEIINGIINPAKNFIKDVLKDKHIIEKYKNFQNMKFDCSYKKGMLE
                     KCLKKMGEKYSDRFLSIVSDIMDEIGRKDPKRESIDGVLNFVDILFIIMHYYDKGICT
                     RKYLIKTIKDFSKLV"
     gene            28384..28950
                     /locus_tag="BB_R44"
                     /db_xref="GeneID:1194555"
     CDS             28384..28950
                     /locus_tag="BB_R44"
                     /note="hypothetical protein; identified by Glimmer2;
                     putative"
                     /codon_start=1
                     /transl_table=11
                     /product="hypothetical protein"
                     /protein_id="NP_051290.1"
                     /db_xref="GI:11497178"
                     /db_xref="GeneID:1194555"
                     /translation="MKRAKRSFNDYVAYFREGSLSDKEIAAKLRVSKVNVWRMRQKWE
                     SGETSVSEDSRLTISEDTFEHLLSQTFRSEVNARKVRSELDLERANLELGFIHAFKRY
                     SSVELFSMHTKIENLRAEIDALNKASSKKNKQVVNGEINSLKSELDEYVKECSIREME
                     LYYECMKKLSSAHEVENKGNYKSYKGYK"
     gene            28947..30299
                     /locus_tag="BB_R45"
                     /db_xref="GeneID:1194528"
     CDS             28947..30299
                     /locus_tag="BB_R45"
                     /note="similar to GP:2444105 percent identity: 51.20;
                     identified by sequence similarity; putative"
                     /codon_start=1
                     /transl_table=11
                     /product="phage terminase large subunit"
                     /protein_id="NP_051291.1"
                     /db_xref="GI:11497152"
                     /db_xref="GeneID:1194528"
                     /translation="MNLYQTKLFTTLQKEYKNKYGVDISQFVKLTNSSINFDKFEKEQ
                     LTIKQKNVIKSIQKNNEKKIILSGGIASGKTYLACYLFLKSLIENKKLYSGDINNFII
                     GNSQRSVEVNVLGQFEKLCKLLKIPYIPRHTNNSYILIDSLRINLYGGDKASDFERFR
                     GSNSALIFVNEATTLHKQTLEEVLKRLRCGQETIIFDTNPDHPEHYFKTDYIDNIATF
                     KTYNFTTYDNVLLSKGFIETQEKLYKDIPSYKARVLLGEWIASTDSIFTQINITNDYV
                     FTSPIAYLDPAFSVGGDNTALCVMERVDDKYYAFVFQDQRPANDPYIMNMVKTVIENF
                     NVHTLYLEDRDNTKGAGGLTREYILLRNNISQYFRIVPVKPKSNKFSRITTVITPFTY
                     KKLYITKYSSSSVFNDIYSYKGDSKTHDDALDAMSAAYLMLSLGYRERSVHFGNQRFL
                     "
ORIGIN      
        1 attttattga caaaaatatt agtttttgct atcatgcatc taatttaata aagagaagta
       61 aaaaggtgtg tgatttaaga aaaacaaaac taatagataa aataagttca ctagaactat
      121 acaaatactc aatatttttt agaaattaca ttgaaaatgt agcagaagat tgtctcaaga
      181 acggacttat tcttgagagt gctgcccaca atgttagtga ggttgaactt gctaggttaa
      241 aggtacagct taagaatgct ctgcttaatt gtattataag ctaccgtttt catgggattg
      301 gctatgtttt agtaaaaacc aaagataccc taatagatct cgaacaaccc gttaatatag
      361 aattacctat tggttttgaa taccttgatt atgaatatgt aagagatttg ggagttgatt
      421 ttgatcatat aacctataaa gtaaaatcca acaataagaa caattcttta gacgcagtta
      481 aaatacataa aagtcgactt atcatatatg aaaactttga ttatatctta aaaagatatg
      541 ttccgtgtta taccgaaagc tttttactag atatttattt atttgaaaag atatacgtag
      601 aaatagaaag acgtattgaa aaccacaatt ttttgtttta caaagatgaa tctttagtac
      661 aactacaaga cgcactttct agtgcaacaa cttctttaag tgcacttact cagagtaata
      721 atgatagggg aagtggcatt ttatcttctt ttttgagaaa acaaaattca aacaatcata
      781 gtaaagatat ttctaattta agaaacctta atgactcatt atcacaggag cttgctaggc
      841 taaaaagtaa tctaaataat gagggaatgt tttatacggc cacccctagt gctagtttag
      901 aggttattaa atacgacctt agttacttaa aggaggcttt agcattaatt aaggcaaaaa
      961 ttggtgcaga tactaaagag cccttaacca gaagttttaa cgaacaggct aaagggctag
     1021 gaaatgatgg taaaggggat aggagtaatt attacgattt tttaaagggt gtgcaagaac
     1081 aagttgagaa cgcttgtaac ttgaaactta caaagtattt cgggcttgat atgaagttta
     1141 attctctgat tatgttaagt gaagagcaaa aagtggaaag agatataaag ctaattgagc
     1201 tttacagtaa atataaccag cttatacaaa gtagctcctt tgataatgag gagctagcga
     1261 ttttaaaaga gaaattattc tcattttgag aaaaggagtt aaaagatgac tgagaaaaaa
     1321 gaaaaagaag acctgcaagc acaagataaa gaagagcagc aaaataaggc tgatactaaa
     1381 gttataagtg cgcaggaatt tgaagagtac atgcgcttta aagagcaaac agacaatgta
     1441 aaccccctaa agaggtaagg cgtgatgagt ataaatgagc gaataacaaa agaacttgca
     1501 gaagttgaag atcgagagcg tgttgaaaag caattgttac tagaggctga gcgaattaat
     1561 gaaattgata cacttgtaaa agcgcatctt agcaaccatt ttaacaagga agtgttactt
     1621 gcaaaaggat acaccctaaa agacattatg caggcacaac gtagagagct tgttcgtaag
     1681 tttgttccaa ttgagcaaat taaagctatt gctaaagcgt cagatataag tcatatcgat
     1741 ggagagatac tagaacaact tgtttcttta gcaaaagtga atattaaatt aagaaaaact
     1801 gggagtagca attcttcttc tgttgactct gtcagaggca atattgttgt taaatcagaa
     1861 gagagagcaa gtttgcttga ttctaatttt gtgcccatta atttcacgga gtttgtacaa
     1921 gcgataagta atacttacaa gcaaagacga gctcaatttt atgagaatct aaaaagacat
     1981 aaaagaacaa gtattgctta aaggagtttt taatgagcga tggtattaca aaaataaaag
     2041 aagattttga taaaaaagtt gcagaaatta aagcattaat gaaaaatcct cagcaagatg
     2101 ctggtttgct tagtaattct gtagatttta gagataaaaa tctaatttac tccaattcgg
     2161 atggagtttt tactagtagt aaagataaaa tagaaaatta tcctgctaaa gggtatccat
     2221 acaagcgtgg agtcaagctt agttttagtg cagatagtac tacagagcta gaagttgagg
     2281 ctggtggtgg ggatgacttg tacggaatat gcactgatat agatgagttt actggcatgg
     2341 caactgtagt tccaattaca aataacttca cggggtattt aacatttaag aaaaatggaa
     2401 atggtgtaaa cccaggtgat aagctgcatt ttaatgcaca aggagagctt gaaaagaatg
     2461 ggggaaatga taaatctgtt aatgctatag cactttcaaa agtacataaa ttaaccgaag
     2521 agttatctat agtgcttgct agtgtttttg ggaatagagc tttaaaaggt aattaaatta
     2581 tggctttaaa aggcaaaggg caagctaaat ctcctaatgt tgatgataat ccacaattag
     2641 ggttagaatc agaaattcca gttgctccta gatctaaacg tcaaacaaga caggctgaag
     2701 aagtacaagc aaaagatcct tatttagatt cggttaaaga acttgacgat gttcttttaa
     2761 aatttaaaaa atattcaaaa tcaatgagtt cgattgaaaa taaggttttt agtagttcgg
     2821 gcggttgttt taaatcaaag aatgagcgag ttaatgctta ttcttttaca tgttcaagct
     2881 ttgcagacaa aatagaagaa tattcttacg acccagcaaa tagttttcca tataagcgtg
     2941 gggttaaact tgttctaaaa gagagctcta tatatgttga agttggtgct gatactgata
     3001 tgtatgggat atgtgtagat gtatgtgagt ttagtagtac tgcgtatgta ttgccaatta
     3061 cgaataactt tgaagggtat cttgttacaa gaaatccgag tataaaaatg ggagaaatat
     3121 tggatataaa taacaatggg gttattatca aggctggtgg tgggccacca accgtaatta
     3181 atgcatatgc cctctctgat tcatttacaa tcaattttgc acccgaagat gaacatcaag
     3241 atcaagctag atatcccaaa caagagtatt ctattaattt gataaaagtt gcaatttttg
     3301 gcaatagagg ccttgagaaa acagtaacac ctgaagctgg tggttaagcc ttgggcaata
     3361 aaaggagtta aacaaatggc agacacaacg caattattaa aagattatca agagaagaga
     3421 agtaaacttg aaaagtttat gaaaaatccc cagcatgacg ctggtttgct tagcaattct
     3481 gtagagttta gagataaaaa catacaattt tttgcctctg gaggcactag aaccagcaaa
     3541 tttgacaaat tagaaaatca tccattttct gggtatccat acaagcgtgg ggtaaaaaga
     3601 gttattcaag aggaaaaagc tgatcaaatt cactatgaac cccacgttga ggctggtggt
     3661 aaagatgatt tatacggaat atgcattgat atagatgagt ttagcaaaac agccactatt
     3721 gttccaatta caaataattt tgagggttat ttagtagcaa aagattctac gcttaaagta
     3781 aaagacaaac ttgtttttaa taaagacggt gctcttgaaa aggtgactgg agcaccacca
     3841 aataaggcaa ctattaatgc gatagcgttg tctgatgcaa aacaaattag taacgatgtt
     3901 tttttaataa aagtagcagt atttggaaat aaagctgtaa gtaaaaatta atgatatttg
     3961 ggaggattta atatggaatt atttgatgaa aattattatg caaaagctgt ggctaatatt
     4021 ataggggaag ttaaagatcc tataatgtat aaatggtttt cgcctgatca aattgaagat
     4081 gttgatcttc agatgggcta ccaaagaact gtaaagtggg atgcgttttt aaatgctaat
     4141 cctacaacga ttgctaatga agttaatact atttcaacta ttggatttag ttctgaagtg
     4201 gtaagactta attacttaaa attacagtac aaatttaggc acttaaagca ggcgtctgaa
     4261 aaattttaca cttcagactc atatcttggt gacattaata acaacttact tcctttctct
     4321 caagcctata agcttgcaag tagcgagatt attaaactta ttaatcactt tgtactaaca
     4381 ggcactgttt caattcaaaa agatggaaaa aatcaaaaac gtctacttcc caatatgtat
     4441 ggacttctta atatgccaca tcaagtaaaa gaagaggttg aaagtgctaa taaggacaaa
     4501 atggataaaa tatttgaaaa aattgaggcg ggactttcaa agttagagct aggagacgaa
     4561 ttttctacac ctatgatggt aatagttgac cctacaactt cgctcaaact cgtaaagccc
     4621 tacgcagcag cacagggtgc agcaagtagc tgcgaaaaat gggaggatgt tttgattcaa
     4681 actattaagg ctattaataa tagagaagat gtctacattg aaacttcaaa cttgctaaaa
     4741 catcaaatac ttatttaccc attaaaccca gagcttatta agtttaaacc tagcaagtat
     4801 atgttgccta caccaaatga acaagtggat aaagattcaa ctgatattgc tcattcatac
     4861 attgattttg ttttaggagg gctacttgct actagaaaaa ctattttgca agtacatatt
     4921 aaacaaagtt aaaaacataa ggtaaatcga agtgagcgaa caaaaaaact tacaaacaca
     4981 agttgaggct gaagaagaac ttttggtaac aaaacttcat tctgaagtgt tattgttact
     5041 aggaatagac aaacttgcat taagtaggca aaattttcta cttcatttat ctttacttca
     5101 agctattcta gtaacacgtg ggattgatgc tagctcactt acatatgaac aaatattttt
     5161 acttaccctt taccatatgg gttgtcaatt aagaaaacag ggagttgttc aagaatttga
     5221 atttgatagg atcaaaaaag agaaattcaa tgaacttgaa cttaattatt atcctagtag
     5281 cagtggaggc gaagaaggtg gcgagggggg ttgtggctca aacaagaatt tttgttcaca
     5341 acttgatgca tttttagaaa aattaaaaag agaaacttca acgccatctt gtgtgggagt
     5401 tgtctaatga atggtgttag aaaaagactt tctgatatgt catttcgtat gatcaacgta
     5461 tttaaggatc ctaaaccctt aaagttttat aaaggtactg ttgtaaagct tgaaaatgat
     5521 tcttcttatc agagagtatt tgataaaaat aagtacactg aattcgcagg agttattatt
     5581 gacataaagc cacaagaact tgcaattctt tatgattctg atatgtctga tattcaagga
     5641 tattccaaac tttacacata tcaagacctt aactatgaac taaaagaccg aatatcaatt
     5701 gcagatttag tttactttga aatatttagt attgactctt caatcggata ttttactttg
     5761 gttttaaagg aatttatatg gacaaactag aatttaaaat ggaattggaa attgggtggt
     5821 ttggtggtcg tgcaggtatt gctaaaatgc atgaaaaagg gagtagcaat ttaccagcaa
     5881 gaaaacattt aaccaaaatt gctagtagtt ctgagtttag agaatatatc aataatagct
     5941 atataaattc taagtttaat cttgacccta aatcgggaat ggaggctatt ggacaagctt
     6001 ttataagata ctatgaaaat tatctactat cagcacaagt cactccagcc ttaaaggcta
     6061 atacaatcaa aagtaagttt aaaaggggta gtaacactgc agcaattcca cttgttgata
     6121 cagccaaaat gttatcagag attacttata aggtaacact tgaatgattt tcactttaga
     6181 tatggtatta aatcatttaa ctaaaatatt taaagggttt aaggcgtatg caactgaaaa
     6241 taattttgag tgcgatatca taaataccta caatcatcca tatctttcaa aaatcacagc
     6301 tgctagctca aatataatag cattgaaatt tgctggtaca gaaaatctat ttgatcataa
     6361 ttctagagca ggtgtatttt atgagaatgc tttggaattt agtataaatt ttcaaatata
     6421 tattattgca atagtgttaa acgccaaaga ctttgatgct aattcacgca tgttaatgct
     6481 ttatagtatg cttagtgact ttctacacaa taaagctcat aagtatactt tgcccagtct
     6541 acaacccgaa tatattaata aaattaactt ctacatttac ccaacatcta atatgcaaac
     6601 agttggactg attaatttag gcacaaaata tagcaaccat gcatacagtg catctatagc
     6661 attcaatgct agtgtaaaag caattgaaat tttaaaggag gaatacgaaa ttgccgcaag
     6721 atacaattag tgtaagtttt attgactcta ggattcagac tagtaggccc aattattata
     6781 atccactttt ggtttacaaa acagctaaaa tcaaagttaa caaagatact gctagctata
     6841 aaatattgaa tttaaccgtt aataattatg aaaaacaaat tgaaacttta gaaaaagaga
     6901 atggaaatgg agaagatcag tttggaaaag aaaaaacact gcttaaaact gcaatgtcaa
     6961 attttttcaa ttcaagcgaa gaatcgttaa aatcagccga tcttttcatt tataaggata
     7021 agcctgaaga gctaaaaaat tatcttaaag tacatagaca cacttttgtt gtacttatta
     7081 acactgaggg ggatgcgtca gatgatggac ttaaaattta caaagatgac tataataaat
     7141 tcaaaatgcc ttcaactttt tttgtattct cgactaaaga acaagaaata aaagaactat
     7201 ttaaagataa aggcaatact gaaaaagaaa gaaatattgc tgtttacagt aacaataaag
     7261 acaatttaca ccttaaattt ataagtcaat atctccatca agctagtatt tttcatgctg
     7321 taaatcctta tggtatgccg ctggctgcta caccacttgt tgatgatact gtaattggaa
     7381 agttgcgaac tgcaaaaatc aacttttatt cacttcttaa tgaaactggg cttgatggtg
     7441 tacctgcctt taaagaaggt gttgacctag ctggaggtgc aatagacgaa caatttacat
     7501 accactatat aaaaaacgaa gcgattattg agcttattag aatttggaac aaaaacaata
     7561 ggcaaaatag caaattatct gcactgcagc ttagtggagc tagagacaat gcatatactt
     7621 cagcaattga atgtttactg aaaaggtttg tggatagagg actgataata gagtataaaa
     7681 atttaagtct tactctttct cctacaccac aacttaaatt agaacttagc gtgaatatta
     7741 cttataactt tagcattaat gctgttgctt tagtaattac tactcaagat atagttgatt
     7801 atcaaaacag cttaagtgct taaaaggggg tctaaaaatg caattttatg atttaagaga
     7861 agtttatttt tcaattggtg gtacgcagtt acatagtggc aagctagagc ttacaagcga
     7921 acctacaaca agagcagtga ttagtagtga agataaaggt atgcctgtaa taagcttaag
     7981 agatcccaaa acaataactt atgttttcaa tattgaagtg acactaggta gtcatgacta
     8041 cattttgtta actgaacttt ctgatgaaca gttttacaat atggacgtga gaaaagagga
     8101 taaaatgctt gatttagcat tcaatgatag aattgctacc aaaattattt ctaactatgc
     8161 aatttttact gaagagcctt caagaagtta ttctgctgag gccgaaaaag tatcttttga
     8221 aattagggct attaattgcc aaaaatctaa accaaacaac acttaaaagg agggtcttat
     8281 tatgataatg agatataaaa tgaaaatttt aactaaaaat aaaacttatg aatatccgct
     8341 gagagtactt ccggtctatg aatgggataa agtgctagga tttaatcaaa gtgacgctgt
     8401 tttaaagctt aatgaggtta aatacttaag agaaatcaca agcttaatga taagtccaaa
     8461 atttttagac gaattctatg tgattttgga tcaaaataga gaatttattt cttattataa
     8521 ggactatctt gttgcaataa tttacactgc acaatttaat acttttcatt tagacaatga
     8581 tctaaaaaag cccgctttag tatatttgag tgagtatgaa aataatgttg gtgattttgt
     8641 tgcttttgac tatattaatg aaaattttga ttatgaaaaa gtagccactt cgctttcatc
     8701 aattacatca aattccaatg agctggttgc taaatgagca aaagaaatag agatattgat
     8761 aaagctattg caagtcttga tgagactaga aaaaaatatt ttaacttgct tgacgagatt
     8821 aagaacgata aatacttttt cccagtaatt atgaatattt gctcatacta ctcggttaaa
     8881 aaattgcctt atgacgagct tttagaagtc aatagacttg ctgagattaa attagaaaaa
     8941 gaattgtatg aattaatttt aagcaagtga ggacttagtg agcgacaaat tcaccattaa
     9001 atttaaaggt attcttgatc atgctgcaac aaaaaaggcc attgaacaag atatttctaa
     9061 aatggaaaaa tatcttaaac ctaaaaaatc tagtttgggt agcactaaag atattgtaaa
     9121 aaataatttg tcggacaaga aaaaagaact tagtagacaa tctaaatttg aaagcttaag
     9181 agagcgtgtt gagaaatata gacttacaca aactaaaaaa cttataaaac agggcatggg
     9241 atttgagaaa gctagaaaag aggctttcag aagatcttta atgtctgata gagacaaaag
     9301 gcatcttgag tataaagaac ttgcaaaaga atcaaaagca aaaagtaaaa tgttagcggc
     9361 ctctcaagga aaaggacttg ttgccaaaat tgcaataggt agtgccctaa ggaatatcat
     9421 tagcaacgct atgagtaaag ttggaggagg ccttttaggt tttgctaaaa aagcagttga
     9481 agaagacacc aaaacaaaaa gaacaaaact tctcaatagt gcatttttta cagataacga
     9541 acgaaatatg attatgggaa ataaagacaa gaatactaag ggaattcttg acggaatgaa
     9601 gggatttgag cgcgacttag aaaaagaaga attcttaaat caagcaagtg tctttaaggg
     9661 tactttaagg gacttagata tgttaaatga aactaatttg aaaaacgcag tagaatttgc
     9721 agctatgctt aaatccagtg gtgctatgag cagcgaagat gcagtaaagg ctgttaatag
     9781 tgttcttggg ggtgatggaa gtgagctttt tgatctatta aagaagtcag gtgttggaga
     9841 caaatatata gaagatgcca aaatggcctg gcaaagcggg gctcaagtag atctagattc
     9901 cagaattacc aagatgatgg aaatgttcaa ggattttaaa tctttcggcc ttacaaaaaa
     9961 agtcaataat gctgaaagta ttcaaagtaa tttggcttca gctgagcaaa ctcttcaaaa
    10021 cttaaccacc actgtcttag acccaatact tggcctcgtt aataagataa ctaaatactt
    10081 tgaaggcttt aagtttgaaa cacacattat taatcccata attgatggca ttaaaagtat
    10141 ttttaatctt aattatttct ttgcaaaatt aaaatcgatg ctacctggat ggatgggcgg
    10201 agatgagggt gcggctctaa aaaaactaca agaagaagtt caaaatcaag acaatgctaa
    10261 caacactcca taattttggt aaaaggtaat tacttatgga tattaacaat aaaaatacta
    10321 acaataaaac aatgttaccc caggagattt ctcaaataat aagagatgta ataacccaaa
    10381 tatttgctct ttttggagca gataattttt tagtgttatt tcctagaatg gatctaaaag
    10441 gttttggata tgttcctcaa ttgtttttta taaaaccaaa aaccgaactc ataacacgca
    10501 cttacaatac tagttgttct aaaagaccgg tcatcaatta ttatgataga aaagcggaat
    10561 atgtcagcta caatccggta atgactggtg aacatatatc attaaacggt ggaatactaa
    10621 catccttata taaggatatg ctttctttac tcaaaatgac tgtttttggc aatactatgc
    10681 tacgctttga cgctcatctt gtaaaagaac aactagccaa tagaatacaa gcacaagtcc
    10741 cttttagtat atatagtcca acttttggcc ttaaagaatt agctgtaatt acaagtcttt
    10801 cgtttaagga cactcctttc attgacgaag ttgaggttag tttatcaata gaaatagtaa
    10861 aaacatttgc attggaaaaa tataaaggat aaaaaatgct gttactacaa tatgatttta
    10921 aaattgagtt ctacaatgta gatacatcaa aaaaatcacc tgatggaatt cctttcgccg
    10981 aagaaattcc taaaattatc atcaatacac aagatggaat tcatattgat atttcaatat
    11041 ccaacgtgta ttcaaatatt catactataa gttccaaaca agcaaaagtc gtactttgga
    11101 atcttccctt agacttcacc gacgacatta aatttggaga tatagtaaaa atatattata
    11161 agaaatttgc tcatgaaaaa aattttgatt tcataatggc aggaacttta ggacctccta
    11221 tgagtactga ttatccgggt ggggatttta gtgtagatct tgatgttcgt ttattaacta
    11281 aaagcaactt cttcaatcgt aagttggcag gcaaagaagg caaaaacttt aaaggcaaaa
    11341 cggtgcagga ggcaatagaa tctgtatttc ccaatcgcaa tatccttaat atggatgaaa
    11401 aagattgtct taaaattatt gacaaagata tttatgccac aacaccaaaa gagtttattg
    11461 acaaaataaa aggaacatat gttcataacg taatagccga tattggtact gggttacggg
    11521 gatatgaatg ctatctgata tttactaatt atataaaaaa gggggaaaat gtccactacg
    11581 aggcattaga agactatgga cttgaattta taccacaaca agaaattact ttgggcacaa
    11641 cactcaaaaa aaatcttata ttttggaacg caaaaacatt tttcacacat aagttaaatg
    11701 ttggagataa agtctcattt attgatggac tagggaaaat gataaaaacc actataaaag
    11761 aaacaagtgc aaggcttagc aatacaggag agtgttcatt aatattaaag ttagacgatg
    11821 attctaatac aaaacgtaaa aaataaaggg gactagaatt agaatgaatg aagactatga
    11881 aatttacaga atgaatcaac gcctttatgg ccaggcattg gctcaagaag accttaaaaa
    11941 ttggatttat tcaaacattt ttataattaa aattggcact gtaaaggagt ttaaacatca
    12001 aactcaagaa gctattgtta caatacccga atttgaagat ttagaaattc acacaaaaaa
    12061 tatctctaat atcagtttag aactatcaaa aggtgattgc gttttactac ttcaatcaag
    12121 cattaatatt tttgataaaa ataacgacat tcactttgac aaacatcatt tttatatact
    12181 tagtgcaatt agcccaaaga ctttaaatct aatctctgat actgttaaaa ttaaagcaaa
    12241 caataacatt gaaatagcta accaaacaac tagcttaaaa acaattctca aaaatattgt
    12301 aagtgctatt gagggtataa aagtcgtacc cgcacaagga ggcccagtaa ttgaatcagt
    12361 cagtctaaaa atagcaacca ctaaaattaa ttctgatatt aatagcttgt ttaagtaatt
    12421 tttgctaaat atggtataat tactagtatg gatttaagat taggcaataa ttttgaattg
    12481 gtatttaata acgatttatc acttgttgat ggaattgatg aacaaaaaca aagatttttg
    12541 atatttttaa aaaccttaag gggtagttta agctatgctc ctcattgggg actggactat
    12601 ttcttgcttt taaaactgtt aaaaattaac aatcttcacg ctgtaaaaaa ttattttcac
    12661 gaaatatcta aagaacttaa cttagattta ataaatattt caactactat acaagacaac
    12721 aaagcacaca tatccttttt tttctcaggc gatgttttga atatggagtt taatttatga
    12781 gtatagtttt tgattctgat tttggcattt taaaacgtac aattaaggat attgtaagat
    12841 cgaaaagaga atatttgcgt gtaaattatg ggattaatat tgatgataac caaagctcaa
    12901 tttataacat tattgcgtct tctttagcat taattgaaga agaaataatt aatgagctta
    12961 atctcttttt ttctaaaatg aaaccgggtg gcacttattg ggctgctatt gaagaacaca
    13021 tttcttctaa aagcacaact tacagcgcgg ttcgcacggc tttacttaat cttgatgggg
    13081 ttgagtacac taatattaaa agtgcagctg gtaaagccaa catatatcta attttaaagg
    13141 aaactttact agacgatagt aaatctaaca ttaatagtcc tgaatttaaa gcaaaacttt
    13201 gggaaacatt atatctaaca actcctagtg ggactttact tgagggagac atcgaaattg
    13261 atggcctcaa ttcaactgga caacggaaat cctataaaat atcgctaggg aaaagaaaat
    13321 atgtttatat gaaagtaaag tataaacttg accttaaaaa ctacctctac ttaaatattg
    13381 actctcaaat tagggatata tattctagga ttatttcaaa taactattct gatatgggaa
    13441 ttagctttga atatcaagac ttttttgctc cagttaatga agttaaagga attaagttta
    13501 tggaaataag tgcttgtatt aaagatacag acactgagag tattacaaaa attggtgata
    13561 gcgattttaa aaaaaatcaa gatattgcca ttaatgatga cacaatgcta cttttcaata
    13621 tgacagatag attgcttatt gatattggat agttaacaaa tatgaaaata cccaatcttt
    13681 tcaaaaacac cgaaattcat aaatttatac gtacagaaac agaatatgca caagcattgc
    13741 ttaatgaact taagtccctt aattccaact tcatatccat taatgtaata gaaaatataa
    13801 aatcaagata tattgcaata tggatatctc aagttttatc tatcttttat gcaaaaactc
    13861 aaactttaca aagtattaca agcaatatta atagtgttat ttttgcttta cgtcatattg
    13921 gcactgacga gtcatttaga ctgattttca agaccttttt aaatgtagac attgaagtta
    13981 ctactcctga agctggggtt attgatatct ctttaaaagg ggtaataaaa acaaacttta
    14041 ctacatttat ttcgcctagc actaagaaag gaaaacgact aaaaaagata attcttagag
    14101 aaaagaagcc gggatacgct gcatctaaaa aagctttagt atttaactca cttcctaaag
    14161 gctatgatca ttcaatttat gcttttatta agagaattat tcctattggt agagttctca
    14221 aaattaataa tacagatggt aacaatatta ttactttcaa taactaagga ggttttatgg
    14281 ctgatgatca agaaaaatta ctgattgatg aagaagaaac ggttcaaatt aaagatttaa
    14341 ataaggttac gaccgttaac aatactgatc ttttactgct tgatgatgga gctgcaagca
    14401 gcaatgctat cacctttaaa aacttcttaa aaaccgttaa tcaccaaaca tttaaaggcg
    14461 aagagctagg ctattttaaa gagataatta aatctacaat cgctactgaa cttgcagctg
    14521 ataaagattt tataaaaagc atttacgatt taatcgttga caagctaatt gagaatgaat
    14581 ctagtaaact ttcaaatctt tttagtaaaa tcaaatcgcg ccttacagat agcatatcat
    14641 cagccacttt atctagaagt gatgatcttt tgataatgcc ttcatcagat actattcaaa
    14701 aaacacccgt tcctaaacat atacttggag taccatcaaa ttttacttat ggcagcataa
    14761 ctagaagtac tacactttat ccttctgact atgagaataa agcgatatct attaatatgg
    14821 aagacaatga tgatgtaact cttatttttt acaaaaatta cgataatgat cccatttatc
    14881 ttgatattga gattcaagta aaaatcaatg ataataggat gcagaaaaaa tcattaaaac
    14941 ttatgtattc tgatgaaatt acatacaatt gggtttatga aattacgggc cctcgcggac
    15001 tattcaccag aactcccatt tataacggat ggtatatcca aaaaagagcc tccttgtatg
    15061 gagattcagt cccagatctt ttaaaactgt aagctttttt agcaaaaatt acgattttga
    15121 tatataatgt atatacaaat aaaaaattaa aataaaggat taaaaaatgg atactattaa
    15181 attaacagaa cttcttatca atttaaacga aattaaactt atagccgtaa tgatttttgt
    15241 aacagtgttg gttttaggag tattaattct tctcaagcct ttactaaaag acatattgac
    15301 tattgtaata ggcaagattt ttaagaatgg taatggtaat ggcaaaaatc acattaaaaa
    15361 aagagattaa cttatgaaat tatccaaaga taatgttgag cttggactta cgtctttatc
    15421 aacccttatt gatatatttt ctaaatttga agatgaattt gatgaaattg cacataaagg
    15481 attctttttg gtttatgagc tgtattctca ttataaatta atctatacag caaatatgga
    15541 aagacttgag agtgcattaa ccccagcaat aaataaagca ctcgctccat taaatgaaaa
    15601 aatcaatcaa tgcattgact tagttaattc tgatgaaaaa aatctcaaaa tatctaatga
    15661 tctgaaattc aatcaggaag gaaaacctat ctataaggaa agaacaaata atgcaaaata
    15721 acactattgg tttaggactt aatttactat ccagcttaac taacatagct aaaactgata
    15781 caaacataga tcataattac attaatactt ttagtaaagt aatagatttt ttctacaaaa
    15841 catatataag cacactaaaa tctatggaaa cagctgagtc aactaaaata tttgaagaaa
    15901 tacaagacat tttaaaatac aacattgaga taatagaggc tatctctact gataaaagca
    15961 aaagaattat cacttcactt aaagcaacac gtaacaaaat catgaaagaa tatatcaaaa
    16021 tacttaaaag aggtgaaaat gcttaaaaga ttgcattgtc tactaattgc tttgctacta
    16081 tgttgcacca ctattgccaa cctaccagaa gagccaaaac cgccaattat tccaacacta
    16141 aaatctttag ctaaatatga aacacaactt tcagagcatg ttatgtacct agtaacattt
    16201 ttagctaaaa caaaagtcaa agttaatgac ccaaattatc cagaatatcc ttatccagac
    16261 ttatcaacac taaaagacga acactccata actgcagtaa aacataatat caacatatat
    16321 ttagagtaca ttaaaaaaac aaaaccaata gcggaaaaag tctataataa atattcccaa
    16381 ttaaaaatgt aaattacaaa aaggtttttc ttgcaagaaa ttctatttta catataaaaa
    16441 tctctaaagc caattaatct aaaatagtgt ataatatgac cataagggaa aattttatgg
    16501 aaacagtgtc aacaaatatt gcaggtgtaa ctcaagaaca aatatataaa gaatttatta
    16561 gactgggcat ggaacaacta atagcacaag atttatctaa aagatattat cacaatgaac
    16621 taacatatag agatttagaa aatttagaaa aacaatttga tataaaattt gataatctta
    16681 tttctaaaat agatactgta gaaaagaatt taaatgttaa gattgatgct gttaaaagcg
    16741 aacttaatac taagattgac aatgtggaaa agaatttaaa tctaaaaata gatagtttag
    16801 atactaagat agatactgta gaaaagaatt taaatttaaa aatagatagt gttaaaaatg
    16861 aacttactgc taaaatagac aatgtggaaa agaatttaat gtctctttca gaaatgctta
    16921 aatgggtatt aggaattatg ggagcaatgt ctataacaat gatagccggg ctaatatttg
    16981 ctttcatttc taaatagcta ctacctcact taaagaatat caattcaaat aataattgtt
    17041 tatccaatat ttagtattaa taattgatta agtgaatatt aataataaaa aaaggaataa
    17101 taatgaaaat tatcaacata ttattttgtt tatttttact aatgctaaac ggctgtaatt
    17161 ctaatgatac taataatagc caaacaaaaa gtagacaaaa acgtgattta acccaaaaag
    17221 aagcaacaca agaaaaacct aaatctaaag aagaacttct tagagaaaag ctaaatgata
    17281 atcaaaaaac acaccttgac tggttaaaag aagctctggg caatgatgga gaatttaata
    17341 aatttttagg atatgatgaa agcaaaataa aatctgcact tgatcatata aagagtgaac
    17401 ttgacagttg tactggagat aaggttgaaa ataaaaatac cttcaagcag gtcgttcagg
    17461 aggcccttaa agggggcata gacggctttg aaaatactgc aagtagtacg tgcaaaaatt
    17521 cataatatat agcagccccc aaataggggg gctttaccat gtaagaatct tgctatgctg
    17581 caaatatctc atcaaaccgt tcatattctt ttaagacact aaagaatatt aatgggctag
    17641 gaccataagc agtcctctta aacaccacaa acttttcaaa atcttgtaaa tcctttaatt
    17701 tattattttt cttgaaatag ttttttataa tctccgccca atagtttata ctcttaaaat
    17761 cactattttt ctcaaaatac gagattaaat cagattcaat tttcttgata tcatcaacat
    17821 tattggggtc tatattctga ataaagctta ttttttgaat aattgagttt atattatctt
    17881 ttattgtagg gctatttacc caatctttta tattagacaa cgcttcttta aaaacaccgt
    17941 aataataaaa cctatctttt ttttgttctt gcttaatgtc tcttttctgg ttttgaatag
    18001 tgttattttt ttgattttga ttaatctctt gtttttgctc tcttttttgt tcttgctttt
    18061 gattaacact agattgtttg ctaggcatag aatttctgtt ttcataatta ttgtaaatag
    18121 gtgctgcatc agtatccatt tcgcttctta tgcaaagatg ccctactaaa gcgtaccttt
    18181 tgaaataagt aatagctgat ccaacaaatt gtggcatcgt attcatattt ttagacccat
    18241 tttcactgtt ccattgtaat ttatctgtat gaattcgcgt atcaaatgag tatttgtaca
    18301 cagtgcttgt actgtagaat gtagtcctaa tataatcaac tatgccatat tgcccctcta
    18361 cagaaattgg ggcttgcgta aaaaaaagat ccaaattatg cttatcaata acactataaa
    18421 ttacttctac tatgtcattg aaatcttgat acttataccc atacccttta agacttttgt
    18481 caatacgcgg caagtttctg attagggtgc tcatatcttt tctgaattta atttctcctt
    18541 gaatattttc ttgtggatta ttattgtttg aaagattttc catctttttc ctccttattt
    18601 tgtaataaat aattatatag caaaaactat ttttgccaac ttttttacaa aaaattttac
    18661 acaaaagaag tgggacttaa ccaaattccc tttaaaaaga atttcgccaa gttcccacta
    18721 tgattttaga aaactacaaa ataaggtagg taaaaatatg aagatatttt cctacgctat
    18781 ttgcagtata gtctaatttg tgattaaaat caataaatct ttttaccaaa ttacaaaaag
    18841 tgtatttaat taataagatt aataattaaa atttaatatt tttttagaaa agtatttact
    18901 tttaaatcaa aattttgcat tataatagta attgttaata acaaaataag gagtaaaaaa
    18961 tgaaagattt tttaatcacc acaaaaaatc ccacttgcca caacaaacac caacacaagt
    19021 taatatatct tacatcaaca gtagattttc taaacaaaaa agataagaaa tatacacaac
    19081 aaaacatact ctattactat aataaaaatc taaaaagaaa tggtttggct cccactacac
    19141 tgagaacaat gcaaaattat ctttataaat tagaaaaagt attaaaagtc acaacgaatt
    19201 actaccaaca catgggtgta aattgtggaa ctgaaattta ctataagcta aagtatccta
    19261 aaaaagaatg ttaccagaaa atcaacaagt actttaaaga acgaaaaaac tctagattta
    19321 aatctagagt taataaccat tttaaagaca atgtttctaa aaatagtagt gtaaattcag
    19381 tggagtgttt aagtaataaa aataatataa aagaagaaag aaagattaaa gaaatagaaa
    19441 aatatcaact aagaaattat ttcaataatt gtaactttaa aacggaagaa gctctttcta
    19501 ttttgtattt aaatactgat aaagatacta agattgaggc aataaatatc ttaaaacaaa
    19561 atgaaattgc cctaataaaa aaattcaata taaaaaaatc ttgcatgaaa gaaaaacaaa
    19621 aaaaattaaa agaaattcta tacaacacta ggaaaaaatt agaagaaaac gggtacaatc
    19681 ccaaacaatt agaaataaat ttacaaaaag tatacgaaaa ttacaaatac aagccccatt
    19741 ttattattga aaatcataaa tataatgatt taggttacat aaaacgtaaa ttagaaaagt
    19801 cgattgaaag aaaaaaagaa aattctcaac aaaattatca aaatttaaag gaaaatattt
    19861 tcaatatcct tattgaacaa ctaaaaaaag aagtaaatat tgaaattcta aagccaatta
    19921 taaaagaata tttgaataac caaaagaaaa tagaatacaa taaagtattt ggtatatatc
    19981 atcttgaatt attagaaata ataaaaaatg aaaaaaattc tttaaccaca gaagaattta
    20041 gcataaaggc cgtatgagga tttaacatgg aaaatgcacc agaacctatt gaaactgtaa
    20101 aaaagggtaa atgtaaggtt gaatgccaaa ataaagaacg ctttatttta attgaaaaag
    20161 aaaatggtaa agcaatgtat catacaaaaa taatgatgga tatttataaa tttggagttt
    20221 atgagaaaaa acacgaattt agattatcat tgagggcctt atttaatggg gaaaggattg
    20281 ttgaagaaac tcatttgtac ccaattaaag aaggagataa gtttattggt attttttatg
    20341 gctacagaaa accaataaaa aagccattaa taaagtatca aataaacgga actagaaaag
    20401 catatgcatt agcaagggca tattatatgg aatttagatt taaagccgga agtgtatttt
    20461 gctatttcaa gggattatat cgattattag ataaaaaaag aacaaataat cattacaaca
    20521 aagttttatt tagtatgttt acagatttag aacaacaagt atataaattt tatgggaaaa
    20581 aatacccaga acaaggaccg ttaataaaat ggataataaa aaacctaaaa taataacaat
    20641 agcgtcaatt aagggcggtg ttggcaaaag catgttgtca attatatttt catatatttt
    20701 aagcgaaatg aacaataaag tgttgattgt agatttagat cctcaaaata gtttaaccag
    20761 ttatttttta caatatatca gaaatattga attgaataat gtttattatc ttttaaaaag
    20821 agatcaaaac attgctttta atgaatatat aaattcaata aataataata tgtatattat
    20881 tccggcccat ccaattttat gtaaatttga aaaaggagat attccttata aagagcttat
    20941 gttagaacat atatttgata aaaatttaca ttattataat tttgattatg tagtaattga
    21001 tactccccct agtttaagtt ctttattgtt taatgcgtta aacattacac ataaagttat
    21061 aatacctatt caagcagaaa ggtggtctgt agagtctttg ccaatattaa tgaatgaaat
    21121 aaaggaagtt gaaataataa gaaagaaaaa tattgatgtg ttaataatag aaaatcaatt
    21181 tataaaaaat agaaatacgt ataaagatat tgaaagtatt ttgcagtcag aatacaaaga
    21241 tcttattaaa ggaagagttc atttttataa ttcaattaag gtttttataa atgaattgaa
    21301 agagcctaat aataaagaaa tttattatca agaaataaaa aaaatattaa acaatatgtt
    21361 ttaaaagtct tccggaagac ttttaaaaat aaatcagaaa cttaggagga ttaagtgtca
    21421 aagttaaaag taaaaaaaat attattaaat aatagaattg aggatgttca agaatttgaa
    21481 aatgaggaac ttgaatataa aagctataag gatcaacttc gtagaattac tgttgatgat
    21541 gttgagaata aaattaaaac aatgaaaatc ctatataaaa taagagaaaa aaaactttat
    21601 ttgattgatg gttataaaaa atttgaagac tttttgtcag aatttataat atctagaagt
    21661 caggcttttt tataccttaa aatttataga aaagtattag aggggagcat atcaataaat
    21721 gatattaaag aaaaaggctt aaagggtgta tatagaaata tattaaacgt agaaattaaa
    21781 gaggataagt caaagcaaaa tccaataaaa cccctaagat ttcaacttaa aaaacaggaa
    21841 agttataatt tttataaaaa aaatgccaaa tttactagtt ttatgatgga cgagattttt
    21901 gaaaatcaaa aagatttgat taataaactt ttaaaaaaat ataaagaatt aaaaggataa
    21961 taaaggggat tttatgagta atttagccta caatgctctt aaaatagaaa atataaggtt
    22021 agaattttta aataaggggt ttagtgaaga ggcaatagat tttgttttac ttcagaacga
    22081 caattacaac tttgaagttt taaaggagaa aatgaattct ttagaacaac aaataattaa
    22141 tgtagaaaag aattttcaaa aagatataga tagtgtaaat actaaaatag atagtgtaga
    22201 aaaaactttg caaaaagata tatctagtct agacaataaa atagatattt aaaaaaatga
    22261 acttaatgca agcaatagaa caatacaagt aattctaata atgggaataa cgtttgcccc
    22321 aattatctat tctatattta ataagtgttt tttcaattga aaatgattaa aattttataa
    22381 agtaataagt tagtatatag ctctaaagta gaacttattt gaatttttta acaagataat
    22441 ttaaataggt tcttttattt taataaatac aaaataattt taattctaaa ttgaactgaa
    22501 tttaattgtt tagtgagttt atctaaaata aattaagcta agcccgcggc tttattaagc
    22561 tctttaacat gagaatttaa taaagctttt atttattata ataatttctg taaaaagcct
    22621 gacaaaaata gttttagtta tacatatgta tatgtataac taaaaaaata tattgctatc
    22681 aaaaaaatcc aattaagttg ggtttagcta agttctttaa caagagaatt taaataagcc
    22741 caactaattt tttgtaaaat tttttgtaaa aaagttggca aaaatagttt ttgctatata
    22801 attatttatt acaaaataag gaggaaaaag atggaaaatc tttcaaacaa taataatcca
    22861 caagaaaata ttcaaggaga tctcaaaatg ataagtgtta atcaacaaag ttttactgga
    22921 tgcgaaatat ttgaggaaaa atcttctccc attaaagaaa aaagtaaatt aagtaagata
    22981 ggtaagaaat tacccggaat aagcagtcaa gaatgtttta gatttaatcg aaatattgat
    23041 tttagtcttc aaagaaacaa gttagataaa tacggtgcta gtgaagtagg taatattctt
    23101 gttggaggtg ctgggctgaa agatttaatg ataaacagag tgcttaaata ttttgatatg
    23161 agtctacctt ttgaagagaa tttatatatg ctcaagggca aagagttaga gaatttagga
    23221 tttagagaat ttgttaaagc acatagtgat aatattaatg ttttgtataa aaacaaatat
    23281 gccaatggag ttgataagta taactatttc aaaaaaatgg gtagttcaca aactttagtg
    23341 ggctcaacaa ttgatggctg gtttattaat aataatggcg atttagaact attagagatt
    23401 aaaagtagcg actctcatta tatgagtagt gctattgctg agtacaataa aaatggcaat
    23461 tttttaagca gtaaatattt tttcaaatat tatgtacaag cacaaatgca gctagcatgc
    23521 actgggcttg agtattgtaa tttgttcttt ttaatagatg ctgcaccaat taactgtaag
    23581 attaaaagag atgaggcctt aatatcaaaa gtgtttgaat ttgttaataa atgtgaatta
    23641 gaaattataa atttaaaaaa agatatttat agtaactata gagacgatta cttaatggca
    23701 cataatttta atgaggatac gtttataaaa cttgttgaag atttagtaga aaggagtgat
    23761 ttttatagtt ctggagttga gtttgattgg gcaagagaat ttatagaata tgttgattgt
    23821 acagaccttg aaattaagga taatcaatct gctgaaaatc ttgcgtatga tttaatggag
    23881 attgatagtc tacaaaaaga attaaataga atccaaaacg aaaataaaaa aagagaaaag
    23941 cccattaaag ataggttgaa gatgctaatt tacaatatta cgaatacata tccactaatt
    24001 gagcagttaa attataaatt tggagagttt gtgtttactc ttgaccctaa gaaaagggca
    24061 atatcagata gattaaaggg actactacca acaagtggtg cagtattttt ccctagcaat
    24121 atagcatttg caaatagtgt tagtgtcccc atgtgaatgg gtgcactaaa aaattaaaaa
    24181 aaataaattt aatataggag gattaattaa tgcttattaa taaaataaaa caagacaata
    24241 gaactttacg cccagagata caaaggtggg gctgttactt tttgtgtcta cattattata
    24301 caagtctatt taagaaacgt gaatttaatg tttatgagat aaatgcagcg tattatagat
    24361 ttataggact tggatatatt aagagcaatt gttttattat aaatccatgt atgatactta
    24421 attactacgg aattagaagt agtgtgagat atgagtcttt aaattattta ggtgcagcca
    24481 atgaatttga aataagcgaa gttaaaatcg ataaggttaa tggatatcac tttatagcaa
    24541 caaaaaataa agaaatatta tatgattcac ttgacttgaa acctcgtgga aaaatattta
    24601 aagtaacttc aaagcgtata tttaaactga aatagtttta ctaaagttta aggcactttt
    24661 tagcacattc ataagcttga attttattag cagaagagag tccgtagata ttatcaattt
    24721 cattggttga agaatatttc ataagttctt taatttgaaa agaattgtag ccgttagatt
    24781 tcaaatttga aataaataaa tttcgacata gatggagaga tttatttaca cgaaatcccg
    24841 attttttaag aagatttttg aattttttag aaatatggac aatatcaatt tggttatctt
    24901 taaacttatg tttgttcttt tgaaaaagat aagtacgtcg cgagtcaaga gttttttctt
    24961 ggaaatgatt tttatgtgct gtttggatag cctcgaactc ttctgagttg atgacaattt
    25021 ctctaataca agaggtattt cttttttttg ccacatttac tttaatagta tataaagttt
    25081 ttccggtttt gcttaaaaaa gttgaaatat cttgcatttt tactttttgc atttcagtgc
    25141 ctctacatcc acttattaag agtagatgca caaaccaacc agaaattggg tcaatttgtt
    25201 ttagggtttt ggcacatttt agaattaatt taatactttt aggggtcaaa taaaacttag
    25261 gagttggttt tgaatttttt ttcttacgtt taggtgaatt ttctagagat ttaagaattt
    25321 tattttcatt ttctagaatt ttgtttttat ttaatgcatt ttggtattct tgaaatagtt
    25381 tgagcgtaaa atccatattg aaattattta aattaaaaga attattagta tccataagac
    25441 aagctcctta taagtgttac ttttaaatta agtaaaagta ataaaaatag atgaaaaatg
    25501 taatttatat tgtaccaaaa actaaaaatt ttagtcaaat tttgtgagtt ctcattgcat
    25561 gcaaaatctg ggctgtagag caggtgggat aaacagaaga ggcaattttt aagggtggta
    25621 cacaagaaag atacaatact ttgtgtaata tatagcaaag actttgaaat ttaatttgta
    25681 tgtgttttgt agtctcttat aatgagtagt gcatttgcaa tggagagatt ttatgagttt
    25741 gattaaaatt acattttagt tttgtaacaa tgtaattcga aatgtaacaa aattatatat
    25801 ttaaatcttt gaaatattgc aattattagc tgttgtggta atattgggac ttatggagta
    25861 acttatgaat aagaaaatga aaaatttaat tatttgtgca gtttttgttt tgataatttc
    25921 ttgtaaaaat aatactttat ctttatatga tgagcaaagt attggctagg taaaattttg
    25981 aaaaataatt agaaggggaa ccccatgaac aatgtttcag aaaaaaatca agaaatgcaa
    26041 aataatattc aagcaaaaat aagcttcaga aaagatatga aaaccctaag aatgaattta
    26101 tcagggatta ataagaattc taaggggtac gagtataatt atcgaagttt agatgacata
    26161 gttagagaaa ttaaaaacgt tattgataag cataatttgg atcttttttt tacgcaagat
    26221 ccaatttctg tagaggggca atatggcata gttgattata ttaggacgac attctacagt
    26281 acaagcactg tgtacaaata ctcatttgat acgccaactt ttacagaaaa attacaatgg
    26341 accaatgaaa acagctctaa aaatggaaag accgtacccc aaatggttgg agcagctatt
    26401 acttatttca gaaggtgcgc tttagttgga tatcttcgca taaaaactga cgaatttttt
    26461 gattttaatg tatatattaa atataaaaaa acaaatatcg gcaattggat agatttagga
    26521 actttagatc taataaaaga agaatatagt attgtaacag atttaaatgt tggggggcac
    26581 acggctagat tattttcagt aaaagagtca gaaattaaca actttgtaaa ttcaatgatt
    26641 agaggaggag catttaatgc ggattattat ggttatcaag aaggagaaga ttataaaatc
    26701 aaaaacatag aaacaaaaat agaaactatt aatgactctc aatttattac atttttagga
    26761 agagataata catatgcaat tttattagag gaatttaaga tgaatttaaa aagaatttga
    26821 aataaacgct tacaacatag gagacaatct ttatgaataa aaaaataaaa atgtttatta
    26881 tttgtgctat ttttatgctg ataagttctt gtaagaatga tgtaactagt aaagatttag
    26941 aaggggcggt gaaagattta gaaagttcag aacaaaatgt aaaaaaaaca gaacaagaga
    27001 taaaaaaaca agttgaagga tttttagaaa ttttagagac aaaagattta aacacattag
    27061 atacaaaaga aattgaaaaa caaattcaag aattaaagaa taagatagaa aaattagact
    27121 ctaaaaaaac ttctattgaa acatattctg ggtatgaaga aaaaataaac aaaataaaag
    27181 aaaaattaaa cggaaaagga cttgaagata aattaaatga actttcagag agcttaaaaa
    27241 agaaaaaaga ggagagaaaa aaagctttac aagaggctaa aaagaaattt gaagagtata
    27301 aaaaccaagc tgaatctgca actggagtaa cgcatggttc tcaagtccaa agacaaggtg
    27361 gtgttggatt acaagcttgg cagtgtgcta atagtttggg gtttaaaaat atgactagtg
    27421 gtaataatac tagcgatatg accaatgaag ttataactaa ttcgcttaaa aagattgaag
    27481 aagaacttaa aaatattgga gaaactgtag aaggtaaaaa agaataaaga aaaagttttt
    27541 attgttaatc gaatttagaa aaacaaggcc aattgatagt cttgtttttc tatttaagct
    27601 atatcactta tgaagtgaaa atgccaaaaa ctattgttaa aaatattgtt tatttatata
    27661 ctctctagag ttttgatgta tataaatgaa atttcagatt tttatgattg tttgagccca
    27721 ggcacaaaaa aggaaataag caaactttat ggagttaagc aattaactct ggaacaaaaa
    27781 aaggattttt atagaggttt tgtatcaata caagaataca aaagaaaaac cggaaaaagt
    27841 attgatgaaa ttataaatgg tattataaac cctgcaaaaa attttattaa agatgttctg
    27901 aaagataagc atataataga aaagtataaa aatttccaaa atatgaagtt tgattgtagc
    27961 tataagaaag gaatgctaga aaaatgtttg aaaaaaatgg gagagaaata ttccgaccgg
    28021 tttttgagta ttgtttctga tattatggat gagattggta gaaaagatcc aaaacgagaa
    28081 tcaatagacg gggttcttaa ctttgtagat atattattta taatcatgca ctactatgat
    28141 aagggaattt gcacaaggaa gtatcttata aaaacaataa aagatttttc caaattggta
    28201 tagtcaagtt gtagcaaaat ttaataaatt agttaatcgc tatttctaaa tcaataaaag
    28261 tcaataaata tcaaacatct gtcaatagat atcaataaga taatagttaa tgttaataat
    28321 taataaattg aattactatt tagagtaata agttgttaat tttgttattt taggagaatt
    28381 ttcttgaaaa gagccaaaag gtcttttaat gattatgttg catactttag agaaggatcg
    28441 ttaagtgata aagaaatagc agctaaacta agggtttcta aagtaaatgt gtggagaatg
    28501 agacaaaagt gggaaagtgg agaaacttct gttagcgagg actctagact aacaattagt
    28561 gaagatactt ttgaacacct tttgtcgcaa acctttagat cagaagttaa cgctaggaaa
    28621 gttagaagcg aattggattt agagcgagcc aatttagaat tagggtttat acatgcattt
    28681 aagcgatatt ctagtgttga gctttttagt atgcatacta aaatagaaaa tttaagagcc
    28741 gaaattgatg ctttaaataa agcaagtagt aaaaaaaaca agcaagttgt taatggagaa
    28801 attaattctt taaaaagtga gcttgatgaa tatgtaaagg agtgctcaat aagagaaatg
    28861 gagctttact atgaatgtat gaaaaaactt tcttctgctc atgaagttga gaataaaggc
    28921 aattacaaaa gttataaagg gtacaagtga acttatatca aacaaaactt tttacaacac
    28981 tacaaaagga atacaaaaat aaatatggag ttgacatatc acaatttgta aagctaacaa
    29041 attcttcaat taattttgat aagtttgaaa aagaacagtt aaccataaaa caaaaaaatg
    29101 ttataaaaag tattcaaaaa aataatgaaa agaagattat actcagcggc ggcatagcta
    29161 gcggcaaaac gtatcttgca tgttatcttt ttctcaaaag tttaattgaa aataaaaagt
    29221 tatactctgg tgatattaat aattttatta ttgggaattc acaacgctca gttgaagtta
    29281 atgttttggg acaatttgaa aagctatgta aacttcttaa aattccttat atcccaagac
    29341 atacaaataa ttcatatata ttaattgatt cacttcgtat taatctatat ggaggagata
    29401 aggcaagtga ttttgaaaga tttagaggca gtaattcggc acttattttt gttaatgagg
    29461 ctactacttt acacaagcaa actttagagg aggtcttaaa aagacttagg tgcggacaag
    29521 aaactattat ttttgatact aatcctgatc atccagaaca ctattttaaa accgattata
    29581 ttgataatat agcgacattt aagacatata attttacaac ttatgataat gtgctactta
    29641 gtaaaggatt tatcgaaaca caagaaaaac tctataaaga tataccatca tataaagcaa
    29701 gagttttgct aggtgagtgg atagcaagca ccgattcaat ttttacacaa ataaatatta
    29761 ctaatgatta tgtatttact agcccgatag catatttaga cccagcattt agtgttggag
    29821 gggataacac tgcattatgt gttatggagc gagttgatga taagtattat gcttttgtat
    29881 ttcaagacca acgaccagcc aatgatcctt atattatgaa tatggtaaag accgttatag
    29941 aaaatttcaa tgtgcataca ctgtatttag aggatagaga taatacaaaa ggtgctggtg
    30001 gattgacccg cgaatacatc ttgctaagaa ataatataag ccaatatttt agaattgttc
    30061 cagttaagcc aaagtctaat aaatttagca gaataacaac ggtaattacg ccgtttactt
    30121 ataagaaact ttacattaca aagtacagta gttcttctgt atttaatgat atttattcgt
    30181 ataaggggga tagcaaaacc catgatgatg ctcttgatgc aatgtctgca gcatatttga
    30241 tgttgtcttt aggatataga gagcgaagtg ttcactttgg caatcaaaga tttttgtaa
//

LOCUS       plasmid_cp32-6              29838 bp    DNA     circular BCT 21-DEC-2011
DEFINITION  Borrelia burgdorferi B31 plasmid cp32-6, complete sequence.
ACCESSION   NC_000951
VERSION     NC_000951.1  GI:11497193
DBLINK      Project: 57581
KEYWORDS    .
SOURCE      Borrelia burgdorferi B31
  ORGANISM  Borrelia burgdorferi B31
            Bacteria; Spirochaetes; Spirochaetales; Spirochaetaceae; Borrelia;
            Borrelia burgdorferi group.
REFERENCE   1  (bases 1 to 29838)
  AUTHORS   Casjens,S., Palmer,N., van Vugt,R., Huang,W.M., Stevenson,B.,
            Rosa,P., Lathigra,R., Sutton,G., Peterson,J., Dodson,R.J., Haft,D.,
            Hickey,E., Gwinn,M., White,O. and Fraser,C.M.
  TITLE     A bacterial genome in flux: the twelve linear and nine circular
            extrachromosomal DNAs in an infectious isolate of the Lyme disease
            spirochete Borrelia burgdorferi
  JOURNAL   Mol. Microbiol. 35 (3), 490-516 (2000)
   PUBMED   10672174
REFERENCE   2  (bases 1 to 29838)
  CONSRTM   NCBI Genome Project
  TITLE     Direct Submission
  JOURNAL   Submitted (01-DEC-2000) National Center for Biotechnology
            Information, NIH, Bethesda, MD 20894, USA
REFERENCE   3  (bases 1 to 29838)
  AUTHORS   Fraser,C.M., Casjens,S., Huang,W.M., Sutton,G.G., Lathigra,R.,
            White,O., Dodson,R., Hickey,E.K., Gwinn,M., Peterson,J.,
            van-Vugt,R., Palmer,N., Haft,D., Rosa,P. and Stevenson,B.
  TITLE     Direct Submission
  JOURNAL   Submitted (11-NOV-1999) The Institute for Genomic Research, 9712
            Medical Center Dr, Rockville, MD 20850, USA
COMMENT     PROVISIONAL REFSEQ: This record has not yet been subject to final
            NCBI review. The reference sequence was derived from AE001578.
            COMPLETENESS: full length.
FEATURES             Location/Qualifiers
     source          1..29838
                     /organism="Borrelia burgdorferi B31"
                     /mol_type="genomic DNA"
                     /strain="B31"
                     /db_xref="taxon:224326"
                     /plasmid="cp32-6"
     gene            66..1289
                     /locus_tag="BB_M01"
                     /db_xref="GeneID:1194601"
     CDS             66..1289
                     /locus_tag="BB_M01"
                     /note="hypothetical protein; identified by Glimmer2;
                     putative"
                     /codon_start=1
                     /transl_table=11
                     /product="hypothetical protein"
                     /protein_id="NP_051292.1"
                     /db_xref="GI:11497225"
                     /db_xref="GeneID:1194601"
                     /translation="MCDLRKTKLIDKISSLELYKYSIFFRNYIENVAEDCLKNGLILE
                     SAAHNVSEVELARLKVQLKNALLNCIISYRFHGIGYVLVKTKDTLIDLEQPVNIELPI
                     GFEYLDYEYVRDLGVDFDHITYKVKSNNKNNSLDAVKIHKSRLIIYENFDYILKRYVP
                     CYTESFLLDIYLFEKIYVEIERRIENHNFLFYKDESLVQLQDALSSATTSLSALTQSN
                     NDRGSGILSSFLRKQNSNNHSKDISNLRNLNDSLSQELARLKSNLNNEGMFYTATPSA
                     SLEVIKYDLSYLKEALALIKAKIGADTKEPLTRSFNEQAKGLGNDGKGDRSNYYDFLK
                     GVQEQVENSCNLKLTKYFGLDMKFNSLIMLSEEQKVERDIKLIELYSKYNQLIQSSSF
                     NNEELAMLKEKLFSF"
     gene            1306..1998
                     /locus_tag="BB_M02"
                     /db_xref="GeneID:1194602"
     CDS             1306..1998
                     /locus_tag="BB_M02"
                     /note="hypothetical protein; identified by Glimmer2;
                     putative"
                     /codon_start=1
                     /transl_table=11
                     /product="hypothetical protein"
                     /protein_id="NP_051293.1"
                     /db_xref="GI:11497226"
                     /db_xref="GeneID:1194602"
                     /translation="MTEKEEKEDLQAQDKEEQQIKADTKVISVQEFEEYMRFKEQANS
                     KSKETSRDLSINERITKELAEVEERERIEKQLLLEAERINEIDTLAKAHLSNHFNKEV
                     LLAKGYTLKDIMQAQRRELVRKFVPIEQIKAIAKVSDISHIDGEILEQLVSLAKVNIK
                     LRKNASSNSSSVDSIKGNIAIKSEERASLLNSNFVPINFTEFVQAISNTYKQRRIQFY
                     ENLKRHKRTSIA"
     gene            2010..2573
                     /locus_tag="BB_M03"
                     /db_xref="GeneID:1194603"
     CDS             2010..2573
                     /locus_tag="BB_M03"
                     /note="hypothetical protein; identified by Glimmer2;
                     putative"
                     /codon_start=1
                     /transl_table=11
                     /product="hypothetical protein"
                     /protein_id="NP_051294.1"
                     /db_xref="GI:11497227"
                     /db_xref="GeneID:1194603"
                     /translation="MSDGITKIKEEFDKKVAEIKALMKNPQQDTGLLSNSVDFRDKNL
                     IYSNSDGVFTSSKDKIENYPAKGYPYKRGVKLSFSADGTTELEVEAGGGDDLYGICTD
                     IDEFTGMATVVPITNNFTGYLTFKKNGNGVNPGDKLHFNAQGELEKNGGNDKSVNAIA
                     LSKVHKLTEELSIVLASVFGNRALKGN"
     gene            2577..3344
                     /locus_tag="BB_M04"
                     /db_xref="GeneID:1194604"
     CDS             2577..3344
                     /locus_tag="BB_M04"
                     /note="hypothetical protein; identified by Glimmer2;
                     putative"
                     /codon_start=1
                     /transl_table=11
                     /product="hypothetical protein"
                     /protein_id="NP_051295.1"
                     /db_xref="GI:11497228"
                     /db_xref="GeneID:1194604"
                     /translation="MALKGKGQAKAPNVDDNPQLGLESEIPVAPRSKRQTRQAEEVQA
                     KDPYLDSVKELDDVLLKFKKYSKSMSSIENKVFSSSGGCFKSKNARVNAYSFTCSSFA
                     DKIEEYLYDPANSFPYKRGVKLVPKENSIYVEVGADTDMYGICVDVCEFSSTAYVLPI
                     TNNFEGYLVTRNPSIKMGEILDINNNGVIIKAGGGPPTVINAYALSDSFTINFAPEDE
                     YQDQARYPKQEYSINLIKVAIFGNRGLEKTVTPEAGG"
     gene            3373..3948
                     /locus_tag="BB_M05"
                     /db_xref="GeneID:1194605"
     CDS             3373..3948
                     /locus_tag="BB_M05"
                     /note="hypothetical protein; identified by Glimmer2;
                     putative"
                     /codon_start=1
                     /transl_table=11
                     /product="hypothetical protein"
                     /protein_id="NP_051296.2"
                     /db_xref="GI:364556497"
                     /db_xref="GeneID:1194605"
                     /translation="MADTTQLVKDYQEKRSKLEKFMKNPQHDAGLLSNSVEFRDKNIQ
                     FFASGGTRTSKFDKLENHPFSGYPYKRGVKRVIQEEKADQIHYEPHVEAGGEDDLYGI
                     CIDIDEFSKTATIVPITNNFEGYLVAKDSTLKVKDKLVFNKDGALEKVTGAPPNKATI
                     NAIALSDAKQISNDVYLIKVAVFGNKAVSKN"
     gene            3970..4929
                     /locus_tag="BB_M06"
                     /db_xref="GeneID:1194591"
     CDS             3970..4929
                     /locus_tag="BB_M06"
                     /note="similar to GP:1663561 percent identity: 100.00;
                     identified by sequence similarity; putative"
                     /codon_start=1
                     /transl_table=11
                     /product="hypothetical protein"
                     /protein_id="NP_051297.2"
                     /db_xref="GI:364556495"
                     /db_xref="GeneID:1194591"
                     /translation="MELFDENYYAKAVANIIGEVKDPIMYKWFSPDQIEDVDLQMGYQ
                     RTVKWDAFLNANPTTIANEVNTISTIGFSSEVVRLNYLKLQYKFRHLKQASEKFYTSD
                     SYLGDINNNLLPFSQAYKLASSEIIKLINHFVLTGTVSIQKDGKNQKRLLPNMYGLLN
                     MPHQVKEEVASGDKDKMDKIFEKIEAGLSKLELGDEFSTPMMVIVDPTTSLKLVKPYA
                     AAQGAASSCEKWEDVLIQTIKAINNREDVYIETSNLLKHQILIYPLNPELIKFKPSKY
                     MLPTPNEQVDKDSTDIAHSYIDFVLGGLLATRKTILQVHIKQS"
     gene            4949..5404
                     /locus_tag="BB_M07"
                     /db_xref="GeneID:1194592"
     CDS             4949..5404
                     /locus_tag="BB_M07"
                     /note="similar to GP:1663562 percent identity: 100.00;
                     identified by sequence similarity; putative"
                     /codon_start=1
                     /transl_table=11
                     /product="hypothetical protein"
                     /protein_id="NP_051298.1"
                     /db_xref="GI:11497216"
                     /db_xref="GeneID:1194592"
                     /translation="MSEQKNLQTQVEAEEELLVTKLYSEVLLLLGIDKLALSRQNFLL
                     HLSLLQAILVTRGIDASSLTYEQIFLLTFYHMGCQLRKQGVVREFEFDRIKKEKFNEL
                     ELDYYPSSSGGEEGGEGGCGSNKNFCSQLDAFLEKLKRETSTPSCVGVV"
     gene            5404..5787
                     /locus_tag="BB_M08"
                     /db_xref="GeneID:1194593"
     CDS             5404..5787
                     /locus_tag="BB_M08"
                     /note="similar to GP:1663563 percent identity: 99.21;
                     identified by sequence similarity; putative"
                     /codon_start=1
                     /transl_table=11
                     /product="hypothetical protein"
                     /protein_id="NP_051299.2"
                     /db_xref="GI:364556496"
                     /db_xref="GeneID:1194593"
                     /translation="MNGVRKRLSDMSFRMINVFKDPQPLRFYKGTVVKLENDSSYQRV
                     FDKNKYTEFAGVIIDIRPQELAVLYDSDMSDIQGYSKLYTYQDLNYELKDRISISDLI
                     YFEIFSIDSSIGYFTLVLKEFIWTN"
     gene            5775..6164
                     /locus_tag="BB_M09"
                     /db_xref="GeneID:1194594"
     CDS             5775..6164
                     /locus_tag="BB_M09"
                     /note="similar to GP:1663564 percent identity: 97.67;
                     identified by sequence similarity; putative"
                     /codon_start=1
                     /transl_table=11
                     /product="hypothetical protein"
                     /protein_id="NP_051300.1"
                     /db_xref="GI:11497218"
                     /db_xref="GeneID:1194594"
                     /translation="MDKLEFKMELEIGWFGGRAGIARMHEKGGSNLPARKHLTKIAGS
                     SEFREYINNSYINSKFNLDPKSGMEAIGQAFIRYYGNYLLSAQVSPALKANTIKSKFK
                     KGSNTAAIPLVDTAKMLSEITYKVTLE"
     gene            6161..6730
                     /locus_tag="BB_M10"
                     /db_xref="GeneID:1194595"
     CDS             6161..6730
                     /locus_tag="BB_M10"
                     /note="similar to GP:1663565 percent identity: 97.98;
                     identified by sequence similarity; putative"
                     /codon_start=1
                     /transl_table=11
                     /product="hypothetical protein"
                     /protein_id="NP_051301.1"
                     /db_xref="GI:11497219"
                     /db_xref="GeneID:1194595"
                     /translation="MIFTLDMVLNHLTQIFKGFKAYATENNFECDIINTYNHPYLSKI
                     TAASSNIIALKFDGTENLFDHNSRAGAFYENALEFSLNFQIYIIAIVLNAQDFDANSR
                     MLMLYGMLSNFLHNKAHKYTLESQSQPEYISKVNFYIYPISNMQTVGLINLGTKYSNH
                     AYSASIAFNASVKAIEILKEEYKIAARYN"
     gene            6711..7823
                     /locus_tag="BB_M11"
                     /db_xref="GeneID:1194606"
     CDS             6711..7823
                     /locus_tag="BB_M11"
                     /note="hypothetical protein; identified by Glimmer2;
                     putative"
                     /codon_start=1
                     /transl_table=11
                     /product="hypothetical protein"
                     /protein_id="NP_051302.1"
                     /db_xref="GI:11497230"
                     /db_xref="GeneID:1194606"
                     /translation="MPQDTISVSLLDSRIQASRPNYYNPLLVYKTAKIKVNKDAANYK
                     ILNLTVNNYEKQIETLEKDNGNGQDQFGKEKTLLKTAMSNFFNSSEESLKSADLFIYK
                     DKPEELKKYLKVHRHTFVVLINTEGDNSDDGLKIYKDDYDKFKTPSIFFVFSTKEQEI
                     KELFKDKGNTEKERNIAVYSNNKDNLHLKFISQYLHQASIFHAVNPYGMPLAATPLVD
                     DTVIGKLRTAKINFYSLLNETGLDGVPAFKEGVDLAGGAIDEQFTYHYIKNEAIIELI
                     RIWNKNNRQNSKLSALQLSGARDNAYTSAIECLLKRFVDRGLIIEYKNLRLTLSPTPQ
                     LKLELSVNITYNFSINAVALVITTQDIVDYQNSLSA"
     gene            7838..8266
                     /locus_tag="BB_M12"
                     /db_xref="GeneID:1194607"
     CDS             7838..8266
                     /locus_tag="BB_M12"
                     /note="hypothetical protein; identified by Glimmer2;
                     putative"
                     /codon_start=1
                     /transl_table=11
                     /product="hypothetical protein"
                     /protein_id="NP_051303.1"
                     /db_xref="GI:11497231"
                     /db_xref="GeneID:1194607"
                     /translation="MQFYDLREVYFSIGGTQLHSGKLELTSEPTTRAVISSEDKGMPV
                     ISLRDPKTITYVFNIEVTLGSHDYILLTELSDEQFYNMDVRKEDKMLDLAFNDRIATK
                     IISNYAIFTEEPSRSYSAEAEKVSFEIRAINCQKSKPNNS"
     gene            8282..8737
                     /locus_tag="BB_M13"
                     /db_xref="GeneID:1194608"
     CDS             8282..8737
                     /locus_tag="BB_M13"
                     /note="hypothetical protein; identified by Glimmer2;
                     putative"
                     /codon_start=1
                     /transl_table=11
                     /product="hypothetical protein"
                     /protein_id="NP_051304.1"
                     /db_xref="GI:11497232"
                     /db_xref="GeneID:1194608"
                     /translation="MIMRYKMKILTKNKTYEYPLRVLPVYEWDKVLGFNQSDAVLKLN
                     EVKYLREITSLMISPKFLDEFYVILDQNREFISYYKDYLVAIIYTAQFNTFHLDNDLK
                     KPALVYLSEYENNVGDFVAFDYINENFDYEKVATSLSSSTSNSNELVAK"
     gene            8734..8970
                     /locus_tag="BB_M14"
                     /db_xref="GeneID:1194609"
     CDS             8734..8970
                     /locus_tag="BB_M14"
                     /note="hypothetical protein; identified by Glimmer2;
                     putative"
                     /codon_start=1
                     /transl_table=11
                     /product="hypothetical protein"
                     /protein_id="NP_051305.1"
                     /db_xref="GI:11497233"
                     /db_xref="GeneID:1194609"
                     /translation="MSKRDRDIDKAIASLNETRKKYFNLLDEIKNDKYYFPVIMNICS
                     YDNVKKLPYDELLEVNRLAEIKLEKELYELILSK"
     gene            8978..10252
                     /locus_tag="BB_M15"
                     /db_xref="GeneID:1194610"
     CDS             8978..10252
                     /locus_tag="BB_M15"
                     /note="hypothetical protein; identified by Glimmer2;
                     putative"
                     /codon_start=1
                     /transl_table=11
                     /product="hypothetical protein"
                     /protein_id="NP_051306.1"
                     /db_xref="GI:11497234"
                     /db_xref="GeneID:1194610"
                     /translation="MSDKFTIKFKGILDHAATKKAIEQDISKMEKYLKPRNSSLGSTK
                     DIVKNNLSNKKKELSKQSKFESLRERVEKYRLTQTKKLIKQGMGFEKARKEAFRRSLM
                     SDKDKRRLEYKELAKESKAKSKMLAASQGKGLVAKIAIGSALGNIISNAMSKVGGGLL
                     GFAKKAVEEDTKTKRTQLLNKAFYDDPKEKEGLLKIIGGMKGFERDLEKEEFLNQASV
                     FKGTLRDLDMLNETNLKNAVEFAAMLKSSGAMSSEDAVKAVNSVLGGDGSELFDLLKK
                     SGVGDKYIEDAKMAWQSGAQVDLESRITKMMEMFEDFKSFGLTKKVNNAESIQSNLAS
                     AEQTLQNLTTTVLDPLLDLINKITNYFKDFAFETHIINPIINGIKSIFNLNYFFAKLK
                     SMLPGWMGGDEGAALKKLQEEIQNQDNANSTP"
     gene            10275..10958
                     /locus_tag="BB_M16"
                     /db_xref="GeneID:1194611"
     CDS             10275..10958
                     /locus_tag="BB_M16"
                     /note="hypothetical protein; identified by Glimmer2;
                     putative"
                     /codon_start=1
                     /transl_table=11
                     /product="hypothetical protein"
                     /protein_id="NP_051307.1"
                     /db_xref="GI:11497235"
                     /db_xref="GeneID:1194611"
                     /translation="MTSNKKIANNAANKIDINNKITNNHDIEKKKIKEKINDIEKKEI
                     REITRIIRDVITQIFALFGADNFLVLFPRMDLKGFGYIPQLFFIKPKNELITRTYNTS
                     CSKRPVINYYDRKAEYVSYNPVMTGEHISLNGGILTSLYKDMISLLKMTVFGNTMLRF
                     DAHLVKEQLANRIQAQVPFSIYSPTFGLKELAVITSLSFKDTPFIDEVEVSLSIEIVK
                     TFALEKYKG"
     gene            10962..11912
                     /locus_tag="BB_M17"
                     /db_xref="GeneID:1194596"
     CDS             10962..11912
                     /locus_tag="BB_M17"
                     /note="hypothetical protein; identified by Glimmer2;
                     putative"
                     /codon_start=1
                     /transl_table=11
                     /product="hypothetical protein"
                     /protein_id="NP_051308.1"
                     /db_xref="GI:11497220"
                     /db_xref="GeneID:1194596"
                     /translation="MLLLQYDFKIEFYNVDTSKKSPDGIPFAEEIPKIIINTQDGIHI
                     DISISNVYSNIHTISSKQAKVVLWNLPLDFTDDIKFGDIVKIYYKKFAHEKNFDFIMA
                     GTLGPPMSTDYPGGDFSVDLDVRLLTKSNFFNRKLAGKEGKNFKGKTVQEAIESVFPN
                     RNILNMDEKDCLKIIDKDIYATTPKEFIDKIKGTYVHNIIADIGTGLRGYECYLIFTN
                     YIKKGENVHYEALEDYGLEFIPQQEITLGTTLKKNLIFWNAKTFFTHKLNVGDKVSFI
                     DGLGKMIKTTIKETSARLSNTGECSLILKLEDDSNTKRKK"
     gene            11930..12484
                     /locus_tag="BB_M18"
                     /db_xref="GeneID:1194597"
     CDS             11930..12484
                     /locus_tag="BB_M18"
                     /note="hypothetical protein; identified by Glimmer2;
                     putative"
                     /codon_start=1
                     /transl_table=11
                     /product="hypothetical protein"
                     /protein_id="NP_051309.1"
                     /db_xref="GI:11497221"
                     /db_xref="GeneID:1194597"
                     /translation="MNEDYEIYRMNQRLYGQALAQEDLKNWIYSNIFIIKIGTVKEFK
                     HQTQEAIVTIPEFEDLEIHTKNISNISLELSKGDNVLLLQSSVNIFDKNNDIHFDKHH
                     FYILSAISPKTLNLISDTVKIKANNNIEIANQTTSLKTILKNIVSAIEGIKVVPAQGG
                     PAIEPVSLKIATTKINSDINSLFK"
     gene            12514..12846
                     /locus_tag="BB_M19"
                     /db_xref="GeneID:1194570"
     CDS             12514..12846
                     /locus_tag="BB_M19"
                     /note="similar to GP:1421734 percent identity: 99.09;
                     identified by sequence similarity; putative"
                     /codon_start=1
                     /transl_table=11
                     /product="hypothetical protein"
                     /protein_id="NP_051310.1"
                     /db_xref="GI:11497194"
                     /db_xref="GeneID:1194570"
                     /translation="MDLRLGNNFELVFNNDLSLVDGIDEQKQRFLIFLKTLRGSLSYA
                     PHWGLDYFLLLKLLKINNLHAVKNYFHEISKELNLDLINISTTIQDNKAHISFFFSGD
                     VLNMEFNL"
     gene            12843..13718
                     /locus_tag="BB_M20"
                     /db_xref="GeneID:1194571"
     CDS             12843..13718
                     /locus_tag="BB_M20"
                     /note="similar to GP:1421735 percent identity: 97.59;
                     identified by sequence similarity; putative"
                     /codon_start=1
                     /transl_table=11
                     /product="hypothetical protein"
                     /protein_id="NP_051311.1"
                     /db_xref="GI:11497195"
                     /db_xref="GeneID:1194571"
                     /translation="MSIVFDSDFGILKRTIKDIVRSKREYLRVNYGINIDDNQSSIYN
                     IIASSLALIEEEIINELNLFFSKMKPGGTYWAAIEEHISSKSTTYSAVRTALLNLDGV
                     EHTNIKSAAGKANIYLILKETLLDDSKSNINSPKFKAKLWETLYLTTPSGTLLEGDIE
                     IDGLNSTGQRKSYKISLGKRKYVYMKVKYKLDLKNYLYLNIDSQIRDIYSRIISNNYS
                     DMGISFEYQDFFAPVNEVKGIKFMEISACIKDTDTESITKIGDSDFKKNQDIAINDDT
                     MLLFNMTDRLLIDIG"
     gene            13728..14333
                     /locus_tag="BB_M21"
                     /db_xref="GeneID:1194572"
     CDS             13728..14333
                     /locus_tag="BB_M21"
                     /note="similar to GP:1421736 percent identity: 94.53;
                     identified by sequence similarity; putative"
                     /codon_start=1
                     /transl_table=11
                     /product="hypothetical protein"
                     /protein_id="NP_051312.1"
                     /db_xref="GI:11497196"
                     /db_xref="GeneID:1194572"
                     /translation="MKIPNLFKNTEIHKFIRTETEYAQALLNELKSLNSNFMSINVIE
                     NIKSRYIAIWISQVLSIFYAKTQTLQSITSNINSVIFALRHIGTDESFRLIFKTFLNV
                     DIEVTTPEAGVIDISLKGVIKTNFTTFISPSTKKGKRLKKIILREKKPGYAASKKALV
                     FNSLPKGYDHSIYAFIKGIIPIGRVLKINNTDGNNIITFNN"
     gene            14343..15155
                     /locus_tag="BB_M22"
                     /pseudo
                     /db_xref="GeneID:1194573"
     gene            15231..15434
                     /gene="blyA"
                     /locus_tag="BB_M23"
                     /allele="6"
                     /db_xref="GeneID:1194574"
     CDS             15231..15434
                     /gene="blyA"
                     /locus_tag="BB_M23"
                     /allele="6"
                     /note="BlyA; similar to GP:1209851 percent identity:
                     100.00; identified by sequence similarity; putative"
                     /codon_start=1
                     /transl_table=11
                     /product="pore-forming hemolysin"
                     /protein_id="NP_051314.1"
                     /db_xref="GI:11497198"
                     /db_xref="GeneID:1194574"
                     /translation="MDTIKLTELLINLNEIKLIAVMIFVTVLVLGVLILLKPLLKDIL
                     TIVIGKIFKNGNGNGKNHIKKRD"
     gene            15438..15785
                     /gene="blyB"
                     /locus_tag="BB_M24"
                     /allele="6"
                     /db_xref="GeneID:1194575"
     CDS             15438..15785
                     /gene="blyB"
                     /locus_tag="BB_M24"
                     /allele="6"
                     /note="BlyB; similar to GP:2072098 percent identity:
                     99.13; identified by sequence similarity; putative"
                     /codon_start=1
                     /transl_table=11
                     /product="hemolysin accessory protein"
                     /protein_id="NP_051315.1"
                     /db_xref="GI:11497199"
                     /db_xref="GeneID:1194575"
                     /translation="MKLSKDNVELGLTSLSTLIDIFSKFEDEFDEIAHKGFFLVYDLY
                     SHYKLIYTANMERLESALTPAINAALAPLNEKINQCIDLVNSDEKNLKISNDLKFNQE
                     GKPIYKERINNAK"
     gene            15775..16110
                     /locus_tag="BB_M25"
                     /db_xref="GeneID:1194576"
     CDS             15775..16110
                     /locus_tag="BB_M25"
                     /note="similar to PID:1209827 PID:1209833 PID:1209839
                     PID:1209853 PID:1209862 percent identity: 100.00;
                     identified by sequence similarity; putative"
                     /codon_start=1
                     /transl_table=11
                     /product="hypothetical protein"
                     /protein_id="NP_051316.1"
                     /db_xref="GI:11497200"
                     /db_xref="GeneID:1194576"
                     /translation="MQNNTIGLGLNLLSSLTNIAKTDTNIDHNYINTFSKVIDFFYKT
                     YISTLKSMETAESTKIFEEIQDILKYNIEIIEAISTDKSKRIITSLKATRNKIMKEYI
                     KILKRGENA"
     gene            16103..16456
                     /locus_tag="BB_M26"
                     /db_xref="GeneID:1194577"
     CDS             16103..16456
                     /locus_tag="BB_M26"
                     /note="similar to GP:1209846 percent identity: 100.00;
                     identified by sequence similarity; putative"
                     /codon_start=1
                     /transl_table=11
                     /product="hypothetical protein"
                     /protein_id="NP_051317.2"
                     /db_xref="GI:364556493"
                     /db_xref="GeneID:1194577"
                     /translation="MLKRLHCLLIALLLCCTTIANLPEEPKPPIIQTLKSLAKYETQL
                     SEYVMYLVTFLAKTKVKVNDPNYPEYPYPDLSTLKDEHSITAVKHNINIYLEYIKKTK
                     PIAEKVYNKYSQLKM"
     gene            complement(16593..17075)
                     /gene="revA"
                     /locus_tag="BB_M27"
                     /allele="6"
                     /db_xref="GeneID:1194578"
     CDS             complement(16593..17075)
                     /gene="revA"
                     /locus_tag="BB_M27"
                     /allele="6"
                     /note="RevA; similar to PID:1209872 percent identity:
                     81.88; identified by sequence similarity; putative"
                     /codon_start=1
                     /transl_table=11
                     /product="rev protein"
                     /protein_id="NP_051318.1"
                     /db_xref="GI:11497202"
                     /db_xref="GeneID:1194578"
                     /translation="MRNKNIFKLFFASMLFVMACKAYVEEKKEIDSLMEDVLALVNDS
                     SGGKFKDYKDKINELKENLKDIGNAELKEKLLNLQNSFQDKLAAKLAALKAAKNTIEN
                     ITDKDQDISKRKIWSEAKLVGVTVPLLGSNTSGNGDKMSKNAVEQIDKVIKFLEEGTN
                     "
     gene            17247..17696
                     /gene="mlpF"
                     /locus_tag="BB_M28"
                     /db_xref="GeneID:1194579"
     CDS             17247..17696
                     /gene="mlpF"
                     /locus_tag="BB_M28"
                     /note="MlpF; similar to PID:1209837 percent identity:
                     87.50; identified by sequence similarity; putative;
                     similar to Congo red-binding protein NlpH"
                     /codon_start=1
                     /transl_table=11
                     /product="lipoprotein"
                     /protein_id="NP_051319.1"
                     /db_xref="GI:11497203"
                     /db_xref="GeneID:1194579"
                     /translation="MKIINILFCLFLLLLNSCNSNDNDTLKNNAQQTKSRGKRDLTQK
                     EATPEKPKSKEELLREKLSEDQKTHLDWLKEALGNDGEFDKFLGYDESKIKSALNHIK
                     SELDKCTGDNSEQQKSTFKQTVQGFFSGGNIDNFANNAVSNCNNGGS"
     gene            complement(17733..18680)
                     /locus_tag="BB_M29"
                     /db_xref="GeneID:1194580"
     CDS             complement(17733..18680)
                     /locus_tag="BB_M29"
                     /note="similar to PID:1143396 PID:1209858 percent
                     identity: 86.36; identified by sequence similarity;
                     putative"
                     /codon_start=1
                     /transl_table=11
                     /product="hypothetical protein"
                     /protein_id="NP_051320.1"
                     /db_xref="GI:11497204"
                     /db_xref="GeneID:1194580"
                     /translation="MNNVSNNNNQEIQNNIQAEIDFLNDMDTLRMNLPRIDKSLKGYG
                     YKYQDFNVIVEVIQNVIKNHNLKLGFWQFPTFVYGKNGEVPVVRTTFYSKSTGYKESL
                     DTLIHTDKLQWNGENGSKNLNTMPQLVGAAITYFKRYALVAYLDIKSEFDTDAAPIYN
                     NHENENSMPSKQVSVNQKQEQKKDINQEKNQLNSFNKNLKSGKAYCYEIFRDALFNIK
                     NWVNEGEEKNNINALIRALCTDNDDALEDLFKKNAELKSIEYWVNILKKYFNKTNRFD
                     DLNKLKVFMSDNRDVYKTKVLKFFCMLKKERQFNYIFAA"
     gene            19069..20169
                     /locus_tag="BB_M30"
                     /db_xref="GeneID:1194581"
     CDS             19069..20169
                     /locus_tag="BB_M30"
                     /note="similar to PID:1174341 PID:1174349 GB:AE001584
                     percent identity: 89.89; identified by sequence
                     similarity; putative"
                     /codon_start=1
                     /transl_table=11
                     /product="hypothetical protein"
                     /protein_id="NP_051321.1"
                     /db_xref="GI:11497205"
                     /db_xref="GeneID:1194581"
                     /translation="MKDFLNNIKSLTCYNKHQHKLISLTSTLDFLNKKDKKYTQQNIL
                     YYFNENLKRNGLAPTTLRTMQNYLYKLEKVLKVTTNYYQHMGVNCGTEIYYKLKYPKK
                     ECYQKINKYFEERKNSRFKSRVNNHFKDDISKNGSVNSVECLSNKNNIKEERKIKEIE
                     KYQVIKYFNKSNLLCKEILPFLLTLNVDKDTMIKIIKNIKRVENKLLKNTNLNKSCFK
                     EKQEKLKRILNNTQKEFKQNGYNPEQLKINLQKVYESYKFKPHFIIENHKYSDLNNIK
                     SKLEKSIERKKENPQQNYQNLKENIFNILIEQLKKETNIEILKPIIKKYLNNQKKIEY
                     NKVFGTYHLELLEIIKNEKNSLTTEEFNIKAV"
     gene            20179..20745
                     /locus_tag="BB_M31"
                     /db_xref="GeneID:1194582"
     CDS             20179..20745
                     /locus_tag="BB_M31"
                     /note="similar to PID:1143398 PID:1174342 PID:1174350
                     PID:2182755 GB:AE001575 percent identity: 98.94;
                     identified by sequence similarity; putative"
                     /codon_start=1
                     /transl_table=11
                     /product="hypothetical protein"
                     /protein_id="NP_051322.1"
                     /db_xref="GI:11497206"
                     /db_xref="GeneID:1194582"
                     /translation="MENAPEPIEAVKKGKCKVECQNKERFILIEKENGKAMYHTKIMM
                     DIYKFGVYEKKHEFRLSLRALFNGERIVEETHLYPIKEGDKFIGIFYGYRKPIKKPLI
                     KYQINGARKAYALARAYYMEFRFKAGSVFCYFKGLYRLLDKKRTNNHYNKVLFSMFTD
                     LEQQVYKFYGKKYPEQGPLIKWIIKNLK"
     gene            20721..21470
                     /locus_tag="BB_M32"
                     /db_xref="GeneID:1194583"
     CDS             20721..21470
                     /locus_tag="BB_M32"
                     /note="similar to PID:1174351 percent identity: 78.31;
                     identified by sequence similarity; putative"
                     /codon_start=1
                     /transl_table=11
                     /product="plasmid partition protein, putative"
                     /protein_id="NP_051323.1"
                     /db_xref="GI:11497207"
                     /db_xref="GeneID:1194583"
                     /translation="MDNKKPKIITIASIKGGVGKSTSAIIFATLLAQKYKVLLIDIDT
                     QASTTSYYYDDIQKSSIDLRKNNIYEVLIEKLDINRSIVNVANNLDLIPSYLTLHSIN
                     AFGYKHTFDEFRLKKELKHIDVGYNFIIIDTPPSLDFTLTNALVCCNNVIVPLTAEKW
                     TIESFDLLKFFMEKIGVELPTYFIITRFKKNNTHKQLLEMLNSKENFLGMISEREDLN
                     RRIASNSSFDFQMDYIKEYKNSLMNFYAKLK"
     gene            21520..22098
                     /locus_tag="BB_M33"
                     /db_xref="GeneID:1194584"
     CDS             21520..22098
                     /locus_tag="BB_M33"
                     /note="similar to PID:1174352 percent identity: 82.35;
                     identified by sequence similarity; putative"
                     /codon_start=1
                     /transl_table=11
                     /product="hypothetical protein"
                     /protein_id="NP_051324.1"
                     /db_xref="GI:11497208"
                     /db_xref="GeneID:1194584"
                     /translation="MKNNTKLIINKRDIDSEGNALLVDSSNVSKNGVETDRYNTLKKK
                     LYVNLREGVSNRVECMKILKEIKDNEYYKLDGYKSFDAFIKDYDVAKTQAYNYLKIAN
                     AIEAGVIEEQYVLDNGFRLILSVLKDKESPVLKKSKQNSIKPLRFQLKTQESYDFYKS
                     NAKFTSFMMQEIFENQKDLISKLLKMYKQLKG"
     gene            22102..22770
                     /gene="bdrK"
                     /locus_tag="BB_M34"
                     /db_xref="GeneID:1194585"
     CDS             22102..22770
                     /gene="bdrK"
                     /locus_tag="BB_M34"
                     /note="similar to PID:1143401 GB:AE001575 percent
                     identity: 74.40; identified by sequence similarity;
                     putative"
                     /codon_start=1
                     /transl_table=11
                     /product="BdrK"
                     /protein_id="NP_051325.1"
                     /db_xref="GI:11497209"
                     /db_xref="GeneID:1194585"
                     /translation="MNNLAYKTYNIESIKNEFLNIGFSKEAIDFVFLHNDNYNFEFLK
                     EKIIDIEKNLQKDISNLDAKIDNVEKNLNLKIDGLNIKIDNVEKSLNAKIDSLDTKID
                     NVEKNLNIKIDSVKNELNSKIDSLDAKIDNVEKSLNAKIDSLDTKIDNVEKTLQKDIS
                     SLNTKIDSVEKTLQKDIFNLDNKINVLKNELTASNRTIQVILIMGITLAPIIYSIFNK
                     YFLN"
     gene            23241..24566
                     /gene="bppA"
                     /locus_tag="BB_M35"
                     /allele="6"
                     /db_xref="GeneID:1194586"
     CDS             23241..24566
                     /gene="bppA"
                     /locus_tag="BB_M35"
                     /allele="6"
                     /note="similar to GB:U03641 PID:458214 PID:458222
                     PID:1143402 PID:1174346 percent identity: 85.38;
                     identified by sequence similarity; putative"
                     /codon_start=1
                     /transl_table=11
                     /product="BppA"
                     /protein_id="NP_051326.1"
                     /db_xref="GI:11497210"
                     /db_xref="GeneID:1194586"
                     /translation="MNNVSNNNNPQDNIQGELKMISINQQSFTGCEIFEEKSSPIKEK
                     SKLSKIGKKLPGISSQECFRFNRNIDFSVQRNKLDKYGASEVGSILVGGAGLKDLMIN
                     RVLKYFDMSLPFEENLYMLKGKELENLGFREFVKAYGDNIDILYKNKYANGVDKYNYF
                     KKMGSSETLVGSTIDGWFINNNGDLELLEIKSSDSNYMSSAIAEYNKNGNFLSSKYFF
                     KYYVQAQVQLACTGLEYCNLFFLIDAAPINCKIKRDEALISKVFEFVNKCELEIINLK
                     KDIYSNYREEYLMAHNFNEDTFIKLVEDLVERSDFYSSGVEFDWAREFIEYVDCADLE
                     IKDNQSAENLAYDLMEIDSLQKELNRIQNENKKREKPIKDRLKMLIYNITNTYPLIEQ
                     LNYKFGEFVFTLDPKKRAISDRLKGLLPTSGTVFFPSNIAFANNVSVPM"
     gene            24619..25044
                     /gene="bppB"
                     /locus_tag="BB_M36"
                     /allele="6"
                     /db_xref="GeneID:1194587"
     CDS             24619..25044
                     /gene="bppB"
                     /locus_tag="BB_M36"
                     /allele="6"
                     /note="similar to GP:1373141 percent identity: 99.29;
                     identified by sequence similarity; putative"
                     /codon_start=1
                     /transl_table=11
                     /product="BppB"
                     /protein_id="NP_051327.1"
                     /db_xref="GI:11497211"
                     /db_xref="GeneID:1194587"
                     /translation="MLINKIKQDNRTLRPEIQKWGCYFLCLHYYTSLFKQREFNAYEI
                     NAAYYRFIGLGYIKSNCFIINPCMILNYYGIRSSVRYESLNYLGAANEFEISEVKIDK
                     VNGYHFIATKNKEILYDSLDLKPRGKIFKVTSKRIFRLK"
     gene            complement(25050..25820)
                     /gene="bppC"
                     /locus_tag="BB_M37"
                     /allele="6"
                     /db_xref="GeneID:1194588"
     CDS             complement(25050..25820)
                     /gene="bppC"
                     /locus_tag="BB_M37"
                     /allele="6"
                     /note="similar to GP:1373131 percent identity: 97.29;
                     identified by sequence similarity; putative"
                     /codon_start=1
                     /transl_table=11
                     /product="BppC"
                     /protein_id="NP_051328.1"
                     /db_xref="GI:11497212"
                     /db_xref="GeneID:1194588"
                     /translation="MNNYFNLNNFNMDFMLKLFQDYQNVVNENKILKNSLKISSKPTK
                     KSSKPTPKFYLTSKSSKIIEKCVKTLKQTDPISGWFLHLLAISGCRGAEIQKVKMQDI
                     TPLLSKTGETFYNIKVNVAKKRNITCIREIVIKSEEFEAIQKAHENYFNDKNLDSRRT
                     YLFQKTKHKFKDNQISIINISKKFKILLKKSGFRANKSLHLFRNLFISNLKSNGYNSF
                     QIKELMKYHSTNEIDNIYGLSAANKIHAYKCMKNNLKL"
     gene            26257..27015
                     /gene="erpK"
                     /locus_tag="BB_M38"
                     /db_xref="GeneID:1194589"
     CDS             26257..27015
                     /gene="erpK"
                     /locus_tag="BB_M38"
                     /note="similar to GP:1663633 percent identity: 100.00;
                     identified by sequence similarity; putative"
                     /codon_start=1
                     /transl_table=11
                     /product="ErpK protein"
                     /protein_id="NP_051329.2"
                     /db_xref="GI:364556494"
                     /db_xref="GeneID:1194589"
                     /translation="MNKKMFIICAIFALIVSCKNYASGEDVKKSLEQDLKGKVKGFLD
                     TKKEEFFGDFKKPEAKVQPKDEESMQADEPQEQGEDQVVQGVAEDQKLKEEIEQKIKE
                     LKDKIEKSDPKSVSLKTYSDYEKEIEELKEKLKDKEKFEKELEILEKALNEKIEKRKK
                     ELEESQKKFEELKGQVESAIGITDGERAKNQGKVGIEALRHARGLGFKNISSGNSTSD
                     IAKEIIVSSLKKIEEELEELKKLEKESKDSNKKE"
     gene            complement(27077..27745)
                     /locus_tag="BB_M39"
                     /db_xref="GeneID:1194599"
     CDS             complement(27077..27745)
                     /locus_tag="BB_M39"
                     /note="hypothetical protein; identified by Glimmer2;
                     putative"
                     /codon_start=1
                     /transl_table=11
                     /product="hypothetical protein"
                     /protein_id="NP_051330.1"
                     /db_xref="GI:11497223"
                     /db_xref="GeneID:1194599"
                     /translation="MNQKQIFLLFLLFLKVTISFSYDQSQYKGYMEKYYHKKGKTDTH
                     ISFFQTLSADEGGFSTIFIGEDEQLSRLSFTTLKDIKDGKETSYMGFNLEYHYKAKFN
                     NPYPMLNDIRANISKVKVKFFFDNGPEKIIRELNQKFVNNRVMWEIWNNSYNKLSEYI
                     RINLRTSDPGIENLLPKLLKHKTVTITIEIPESEDPEKLTSSITFDLDSFQKLYKKYS
                     TYFK"
     gene            27923..28489
                     /locus_tag="BB_M41"
                     /db_xref="GeneID:1194600"
     CDS             27923..28489
                     /locus_tag="BB_M41"
                     /note="hypothetical protein; identified by Glimmer2;
                     putative"
                     /codon_start=1
                     /transl_table=11
                     /product="hypothetical protein"
                     /protein_id="NP_051332.1"
                     /db_xref="GI:11497224"
                     /db_xref="GeneID:1194600"
                     /translation="MKRAKRSFDDYVAYFREGLLDDREIADKLGVSRVNVWRMRKKWE
                     SGESVVNQDSRVTISEDTLEHLLSQTFKSEVNARKVISELDIECANLKLGFIRAFKQY
                     SSVELTGMRTKIENLRAEIDALNKASSKKNKQVVNGEINSLKSELDEYIKECSIREME
                     LYYECMKKLTTANEAESKSNYKNSKGHK"
     gene            28486..29838
                     /locus_tag="BB_M42"
                     /db_xref="GeneID:1194590"
     CDS             28486..29838
                     /locus_tag="BB_M42"
                     /note="similar to GP:2444105 percent identity: 49.58;
                     identified by sequence similarity; putative"
                     /codon_start=1
                     /transl_table=11
                     /product="phage terminase large subunit"
                     /protein_id="NP_051333.1"
                     /db_xref="GI:11497214"
                     /db_xref="GeneID:1194590"
                     /translation="MNLYQTKLFTTLQKEYKNKYGVDISQFVKLTNSSINFDKFEEKQ
                     LTLKQKNVIKSIKKNNEKKIILSGGIASGKTYLACYLFLKSLIENKKLYSSDTNNFII
                     GNSQRSVEVNVLGQFEKLCKLLKIPYIPRHTNNSYILIDSLRINLYGGDKASDFERFR
                     GSNSALIFVNEATTLHKQTLEEVLKRLRCGQETIIFDTNPDHPEHYFKTDYIDNIATF
                     KTYNFTTYDNVLLSKGFVETQEKLYKDIPSYKARVLLGEWIASTDSIFTQINITDDYV
                     FTSPIAYLDPAFSVGGDNTALCVMERVDDKYYAFVFQDQRPANDPYIMNMVKTVIENF
                     NVHTLYLEDRDNTKGAGGLTREYILLRSNISQYFRIVPVKPKSNKFSRITTLITPFTY
                     KKLYITKYSSSSVFNDIYSYKGDSKTHDDALDAMSAAYLMLSLGYRERSVHFGNQRFL
                     "
ORIGIN      
        1 attttattga caaaaatatt agtttttgct atcatacatc taatttaata aagagaagta
       61 aaaaggtgtg tgatttaaga aaaacaaaac taatagataa aataagttca ctagaactat
      121 acaaatactc aatatttttt agaaattaca ttgaaaatgt agcagaagat tgtctcaaga
      181 acggacttat tcttgagagt gctgctcaca atgttagtga ggttgaactt gctaggttaa
      241 aggtacagct taagaatgct ctgcttaatt gtattataag ctaccgtttt catgggattg
      301 gctatgtttt agtaaaaacc aaagataccc taatagatct cgaacaaccc gttaatatag
      361 aattacctat tggttttgaa taccttgatt atgaatatgt aagagatttg ggagttgatt
      421 ttgatcatat aacctataaa gtaaaatcca acaataagaa caattcttta gacgcagtta
      481 aaatacataa aagtcgactt atcatatatg aaaactttga ttatatctta aaaagatatg
      541 ttccgtgtta taccgaaagc tttttactag atatttattt atttgaaaag atatacgtag
      601 aaatagaaag acgtattgaa aaccacaatt ttttgtttta caaagatgaa tctttagtac
      661 aactacaaga cgcactttct agtgcaacaa cttctttaag tgcacttact cagagcaata
      721 atgatagggg aagtggcatt ttatcttctt ttttgagaaa acaaaattca aacaatcata
      781 gtaaagatat ttctaattta agaaacctta atgactcatt atcacaggag cttgctaggc
      841 taaaaagcaa tctaaataat gagggaatgt tttatacggc cacccctagt gctagtttag
      901 aggttattaa atacgatctt agctacttaa aggaggcttt agcattaatt aaggcaaaaa
      961 ttggtgcaga tactaaagag cccttaacca gaagttttaa tgagcaggct aaagggctag
     1021 gaaatgatgg taaaggtgat aggagtaatt attacgattt tctcaaaggt gtacaagaac
     1081 aagttgagaa ctcttgtaat ttaaaactta caaagtattt tgggcttgat atgaagttta
     1141 attcgctgat tatgttaagt gaagaacaaa aagtagagag agatataaag ctaattgagc
     1201 tttacagtaa atataaccag cttatacaaa gtagctcatt taataatgag gagctagcga
     1261 tgttaaaaga gaaattattc tcattttgag aaaaggagtt aaaagatgac tgagaaagaa
     1321 gaaaaagaag acctgcaagc acaagataaa gaagagcagc aaattaaggc tgatactaaa
     1381 gttatcagtg tgcaggaatt tgaagagtac atgcgtttta aagagcaggc aaatagtaaa
     1441 tctaaagaga caagtcgaga tttaagtata aatgaacgaa taacaaaaga acttgcagaa
     1501 gttgaagagc gggagcgtat tgaaaagcaa ttgttactag aggctgagcg aattaatgaa
     1561 attgatacac ttgcaaaagc acatcttagc aatcatttta acaaagaggt gctacttgca
     1621 aaaggatata cattaaaaga cattatgcaa gcacaacgta gagaacttgt acgcaagttc
     1681 gttccaattg agcaaattaa agctattgcc aaagtatcag acataagtca tatagatggg
     1741 gagatattag agcaacttgt ttctttagca aaagtgaata ttaaattaag aaaaaatgcg
     1801 agtagcaatt cttcttctgt tgactctatt aaggggaata ttgctattaa atcagaagaa
     1861 agagcaagtt tgcttaattc taattttgta cctattaatt tcacagaatt tgtacaagcg
     1921 ataagtaata cttacaagca aagacgaatt caattttatg aaaatctaaa aagacataaa
     1981 agaacaagta ttgcttaaag gagtttttaa tgagcgatgg tattacaaaa ataaaagaag
     2041 agtttgataa aaaagttgca gaaattaaag cattaatgaa aaatcctcag caagatactg
     2101 gtttgcttag taattctgta gattttagag ataaaaatct aatttactcc aattcggatg
     2161 gagtttttac tagtagtaaa gacaaaatag aaaattatcc tgctaaaggg tatccataca
     2221 agcgtggagt caagcttagt tttagtgcag atggtacaac agaactagaa gttgaggctg
     2281 gtggtgggga tgacttgtac ggaatatgca ctgatataga tgagtttact ggcatggcaa
     2341 ctgtagttcc aattacaaat aacttcacgg ggtatttaac atttaagaaa aatggaaatg
     2401 gtgtaaaccc aggtgataag ctgcatttta atgcacaagg agagcttgaa aagaatgggg
     2461 gaaatgataa atctgttaat gctatagcac tttcaaaagt acataaatta accgaagagt
     2521 tatctatagt gcttgctagt gtttttggga atagagcttt aaaaggtaat taaattatgg
     2581 ctttaaaagg caaagggcaa gctaaagctc ctaatgttga tgataatcca caattagggc
     2641 tagaatcaga aattccagtt gctcctagat ctaaacgtca aacaagacag gctgaagaag
     2701 tacaggcaaa agatccttat ttagattcag ttaaagaact tgacgatgtt cttttaaaat
     2761 ttaaaaaata ttcaaaatca atgagttcga ttgaaaataa ggtttttagt agttcgggtg
     2821 gttgttttaa atcaaagaat gcgcgagtta atgcttattc ttttacatgt tcaagctttg
     2881 cagacaaaat agaagaatac ctttatgatc cagcaaatag ttttccatat aagcgtgggg
     2941 ttaaacttgt tccaaaagag aactctatat atgttgaagt tggtgctgat actgatatgt
     3001 atgggatatg tgtagatgta tgtgagttta gtagtactgc gtatgtatta ccaattacga
     3061 ataactttga agggtatctt gttacaagaa atccgagtat aaaaatggga gaaatattgg
     3121 atataaataa caatggggtt attatcaagg ctggtggtgg gccaccaacc gtaattaatg
     3181 catatgccct ctctgattca tttacaatca attttgcacc cgaagatgaa tatcaagatc
     3241 aagctagata tcccaaacaa gagtattcta ttaatttgat aaaagttgca atttttggca
     3301 atagaggcct tgagaaaaca gtaacacctg aagctggtgg ttaagccttg ggcaataaaa
     3361 ggagttaaac aaatggcaga cacaacgcaa ttagtaaaag attatcaaga gaagagaagt
     3421 aaacttgaaa agtttatgaa aaatccccag catgacgctg gtttgcttag caattctgta
     3481 gagtttagag ataaaaacat acaatttttt gcctctggag gcactagaac cagcaaattt
     3541 gacaaattag aaaatcatcc attttctggg tatccatata agcgtggggt aaaaagagtt
     3601 attcaagagg aaaaagctga tcaaattcac tatgaacccc acgttgaggc tggtggtgaa
     3661 gatgatttat acggaatatg cattgatata gatgagttta gcaaaacagc cactattgtt
     3721 ccgattacaa ataattttga gggttattta gtagcaaaag attctacgct taaagtaaaa
     3781 gacaaacttg tttttaataa agacggtgct cttgaaaagg tgactggagc accaccaaat
     3841 aaggcaacta ttaatgcaat agcgttgtct gatgcaaaac aaattagtaa cgatgtttat
     3901 ttaataaaag tagcagtatt tggaaataaa gctgtaagta aaaattaatg atatttggga
     3961 ggatttaata tggaattatt tgatgaaaat tattatgcaa aagctgtggc aaatattata
     4021 ggagaagtta aagatcctat aatgtataaa tggttttcgc ctgatcaaat tgaagatgtt
     4081 gatcttcaga tgggctacca aagaactgta aagtgggatg cgtttttaaa tgctaatcct
     4141 acaacgattg ctaatgaggt taatactatt tcaactattg gatttagttc tgaagtggta
     4201 agacttaatt acttaaaatt acagtacaaa tttaggcact taaagcaggc gtctgaaaaa
     4261 ttttacactt cagactcata tcttggtgac attaataaca atttacttcc tttctctcaa
     4321 gcctataagc ttgcaagtag cgagattatt aaacttatta atcactttgt actaacaggc
     4381 actgtttcaa ttcaaaaaga tggaaaaaat caaaaacgtc tacttcccaa tatgtatgga
     4441 cttcttaata tgccacatca agtaaaagaa gaagttgcta gtggtgataa agataaaatg
     4501 gataaaatat ttgaaaaaat tgaggcggga ctttcaaagt tagagctagg agacgaattt
     4561 tctacaccta tgatggtaat agttgaccct acaacttcgc tcaaactcgt aaagccatac
     4621 gcagcagcac agggtgcagc aagtagctgc gaaaaatggg aggatgtttt gattcaaact
     4681 atcaaggcta ttaataatag agaagatgtc tacattgaaa cttcaaactt gctaaaacat
     4741 caaatactta tttacccatt aaacccagag cttattaagt ttaaacctag caagtatatg
     4801 ttacctacac caaatgaaca agtggataaa gattcaactg atattgctca ttcatacatt
     4861 gattttgttt taggagggtt acttgctact agaaaaacta ttttgcaagt acatattaaa
     4921 caaagttaaa aacataaggt aaatcgaggt gagcgaacaa aaaaacttac aaacacaagt
     4981 tgaggctgaa gaagaacttt tggtaacaaa actttattct gaagtgttat tgttactagg
     5041 aatagacaaa cttgcattaa gcagacaaaa ttttctactt catttatctt tacttcaagc
     5101 tattctagta acacgtggta ttgatgctag ttcacttaca tatgaacaaa tatttttact
     5161 taccttttac catatgggtt gtcaattaag aaaacaggga gttgttcgag aatttgaatt
     5221 tgataggatc aaaaaagaga aattcaatga acttgaactt gattattatc ctagtagcag
     5281 tggaggcgaa gaaggcggcg aggggggttg tggctcaaac aagaattttt gttcacaact
     5341 tgatgcattt ttagaaaaac taaaaagaga aacttcaacg ccatcttgtg tgggggttgt
     5401 ctaatgaatg gtgttagaaa aagactttca gatatgtctt tccgcatgat caacgtattt
     5461 aaggatcctc aacctttaag gttttataaa ggcactgttg ttaaacttga aaacgattct
     5521 tcttatcaga gagtttttga taaaaataag tacactgaat ttgcaggagt tattattgac
     5581 ataaggccac aagaacttgc agtgctttat gactctgata tgtctgatat tcaaggatat
     5641 tccaaacttt acacatatca agaccttaac tatgaactaa aagaccgcat atcaatttcg
     5701 gatttaattt actttgaaat atttagtatt gactcttcaa tcggatattt tactttggtt
     5761 ttaaaggagt ttatatggac aaactagagt ttaaaatgga attggaaatt gggtggtttg
     5821 gtggtcgtgc agggattgct agaatgcatg aaaaaggggg tagcaattta ccagcaagaa
     5881 aacatttaac caaaattgct ggtagttctg aatttagaga atatatcaat aatagttata
     5941 taaattctaa gtttaatctt gaccccaaat cgggaatgga ggctattgga caagctttta
     6001 taaggtacta tggaaattat ctattatcag cacaagtctc tccagcctta aaggctaata
     6061 caatcaaaag taagtttaaa aagggtagta acaccgcagc aattccactt gttgatacag
     6121 ccaaaatgtt atccgagatt acttataagg taacacttga atgattttta ctttagatat
     6181 ggttttaaac catttaactc aaatattcaa agggtttaag gcgtatgcaa ctgaaaataa
     6241 ttttgagtgc gatatcataa atacttacaa tcacccgtac ctttcaaaaa tcacagctgc
     6301 tagctcaaat ataatagcat tgaaatttga tggtacagaa aatctatttg atcataattc
     6361 tagagccggt gcattttatg aaaatgcttt ggaattcagt ttaaattttc aaatatatat
     6421 tattgctata gtgttaaacg ctcaagattt tgacgctaat tcacgtatgt taatgcttta
     6481 tggtatgctt agcaattttc tacacaataa agcccataag tatactttag aaagtcaatc
     6541 ccaacccgaa tatattagta aagttaactt ttacatttat ccaatatcta atatgcaaac
     6601 agttgggctt attaatttag gcacaaaata tagcaaccat gcatacagtg catctatagc
     6661 atttaatgct agtgtaaaag caattgaaat tttaaaggag gaatacaaaa ttgccgcaag
     6721 atacaattag tgtaagtttg cttgactcta gaattcaagc tagtaggccc aattattata
     6781 atccactttt ggtttacaaa acagccaaaa ttaaagttaa taaagatgct gctaactata
     6841 aaatattgaa tttaaccgtt aataactatg aaaaacaaat tgaaacttta gaaaaagata
     6901 atgggaatgg acaagatcag tttggaaaag aaaaaacact gcttaaaacc gcaatgtcga
     6961 attttttcaa ttcaagtgaa gaatcattaa aatcagccga tctttttatt tataaggata
     7021 aacccgaaga gttaaaaaaa tatcttaaag tacatagaca cacttttgtt gtacttatta
     7081 atactgaggg tgataattcc gatgatggac ttaagattta taaagatgat tatgataagt
     7141 ttaaaacacc ttcaattttt tttgtattct caactaaaga acaagaaata aaagaactat
     7201 ttaaagataa aggcaatact gaaaaagaaa gaaatattgc tgtttacagc aataataaag
     7261 acaatttaca cctcaaattt ataagtcaat atttacatca agctagtatt tttcatgctg
     7321 taaatcctta tggcatgccg ctggctgcta caccacttgt tgatgatact gtaattggaa
     7381 agttgagaac tgcaaaaatc aacttttatt cacttcttaa tgaaactggg cttgatggtg
     7441 tacccgcatt taaagaaggt gttgacctag ctggaggtgc aatagacgaa caatttacat
     7501 accactatat aaaaaatgaa gcgattattg agcttattag aatttggaac aaaaacaata
     7561 gacaaaatag caaattatct gcactacaac ttagtggagc tagagacaat gcatatactt
     7621 cagcaattga atgtttactg aaaaggtttg tggatagagg actgataata gagtataaaa
     7681 atttaaggct tactctttct cctacgccac aacttaaatt agaacttagc gtgaatatta
     7741 cttataactt tagcattaat gctgttgctt tagtaattac tactcaagat atagttgatt
     7801 atcaaaacag cttaagtgct taaaaggggg gctaaaaatg caattttatg atttaagaga
     7861 agtttatttt tcaattggtg gtacgcagtt acatagtggc aagctagagc ttacaagcga
     7921 acctacaaca agagcagtga ttagtagtga agataaaggt atgcctgtaa taagcttaag
     7981 agatcccaaa acaataactt atgttttcaa cattgaagtg acactaggta gtcatgacta
     8041 cattttgtta actgaacttt ctgatgaaca gttttacaac atggatgtga gaaaagagga
     8101 taaaatgctt gatttagcat tcaatgatag aattgctacc aaaattattt ctaactatgc
     8161 aatttttact gaagagcctt caagaagtta ttctgctgag gccgaaaaag tatcttttga
     8221 aattagggct attaattgcc aaaaatctaa accaaacaac tcttaaaagg agattcttat
     8281 tatgataatg agatataaaa tgaaaatttt aactaaaaat aaaacttatg aatatccgct
     8341 gagagtactt cccgtctatg aatgggataa agtgctagga tttaatcaaa gtgacgctgt
     8401 tttaaagctt aatgaggtta aatacttaag agaaatcaca agcttaatga taagtccaaa
     8461 atttttagac gaattctatg tgattttgga tcaaaataga gaatttattt cttattataa
     8521 ggactatctt gttgcaataa tttacactgc acaatttaat acttttcatt tagacaatga
     8581 tctaaaaaag cccgctttag tatatttgag tgagtatgaa aataatgttg gtgattttgt
     8641 tgcttttgac tatattaatg aaaattttga ttatgaaaaa gtagccactt cactttcatc
     8701 aagtacatca aattccaatg agctggttgc taaatgagca aaagagatag agatattgat
     8761 aaagctattg caagtcttaa tgagactaga aaaaaatatt ttaacttgct tgacgagatt
     8821 aagaacgaca aatattattt tccagtaatt atgaatattt gctcgtacga caatgtaaag
     8881 aaattgcctt atgacgagct tttagaggtc aatagacttg ctgagattaa attagaaaaa
     8941 gaattgtatg aattaatttt aagcaagtga gggcttagtg agcgacaaat tcaccattaa
     9001 atttaaaggg attcttgatc atgctgcaac aaaaaaggcc attgaacaag atatttctaa
     9061 aatggaaaaa tatcttaaac ccagaaactc cagtttggga agcactaaag atattgtaaa
     9121 aaataatttg tcgaacaaga aaaaagaact tagcaaacaa tctaaatttg aaagcttaag
     9181 agagcgtgtt gagaaatata gacttacaca aactaaaaag cttataaaac agggcatggg
     9241 gtttgagaaa gccagaaaag aggctttcag aagatcttta atgtctgata aagacaaaag
     9301 acgccttgag tataaagaac ttgcaaaaga atcaaaagca aaaagtaaaa tgttagcggc
     9361 ctctcaagga aaaggacttg ttgccaaaat tgcaataggc agtgccctag gtaatatcat
     9421 tagcaacgct atgagtaaag ttgggggcgg ccttttgggt tttgctaaaa aagcggttga
     9481 agaagacacc aaaactaaaa gaacacaact tctcaataaa gcgttttatg atgatccaaa
     9541 agagaaagag ggtcttttaa agattattgg cggaatgaag ggatttgagc gcgacttaga
     9601 aaaagaagaa ttcttaaatc aagcaagtgt ctttaagggg actttaaggg atttagatat
     9661 gttaaatgaa actaatttga aaaacgcagt agaatttgca gctatgctta aatccagtgg
     9721 tgctatgagc agcgaagatg cagtaaaggc tgttaatagt gttcttgggg gtgatggaag
     9781 tgagcttttt gatctattaa agaagtcagg tgttggagac aaatatatag aagatgccaa
     9841 aatggcctgg caaagcgggg cacaagtaga tctagagtct agaattacca agatgatgga
     9901 aatgttcgag gattttaaat ctttcggcct tacaaaaaaa gtcaataatg ctgagagtat
     9961 tcaaagtaat ttggcctcag ctgagcaaac tcttcaaaac ttaaccacta ctgtcttgga
    10021 cccattactt gacctcatta ataagataac taattacttt aaagactttg cgtttgaaac
    10081 acacattatt aatcccataa ttaatggcat taaaagtatt tttaatctta attatttctt
    10141 tgcaaaatta aaatcgatgc tacctggatg gatgggcgga gatgagggtg cggctctaaa
    10201 aaaactacaa gaagaaattc aaaatcaaga caatgctaac agcacaccat aatttttaca
    10261 aaaggtaatt acttatgaca agtaacaaaa aaattgctaa caatgcagct aacaaaatag
    10321 atattaataa taaaattact aacaatcatg atattgaaaa gaaaaaaatc aaggaaaaaa
    10381 tcaatgatat tgaaaagaaa gaaatcaggg agattactcg aataataaga gatgtaataa
    10441 cccaaatatt tgcccttttc ggagcagata attttttagt gttatttcct agaatggatc
    10501 taaaaggttt tggatatatt cctcaattgt tttttataaa accaaaaaat gaactcataa
    10561 cacgcactta taatactagt tgttctaaaa gaccagttat caattattat gatagaaaag
    10621 cggaatatgt aagctacaat ccggtaatga ctggtgaaca tatctcatta aacgggggaa
    10681 tactaacatc cttatataag gatatgattt ctttactcaa aatgactgtt tttggcaata
    10741 ctatgctacg ctttgacgct catcttgtaa aagaacaact agccaataga atacaagcac
    10801 aagtcccttt tagtatatat agtccaactt ttggccttaa agaattagct gtaattacaa
    10861 gtctttcgtt taaagatact cctttcattg acgaagttga ggttagtcta tcaatagaaa
    10921 tagtaaaaac atttgcattg gaaaaatata aaggataaaa aatgctgtta ctacaatatg
    10981 attttaaaat tgagttctac aatgtagata catcaaaaaa atcacctgat ggaattcctt
    11041 tcgccgaaga aattcctaaa attatcatca atacacaaga tggaattcat attgatattt
    11101 ccatatccaa cgtgtattca aatattcata ctataagttc caaacaagca aaagtcgtac
    11161 tttggaatct tcccttagac ttcaccgacg acattaaatt tggagatata gtaaaaatat
    11221 attataagaa atttgctcat gaaaaaaatt ttgatttcat aatggcagga actttaggac
    11281 ctcctatgag tactgattat ccgggtgggg attttagtgt agatcttgat gttcgtttat
    11341 taactaaaag caacttcttc aatcgtaagt tggcaggcaa agaaggcaaa aactttaaag
    11401 gcaaaacggt gcaggaggca atagaatctg tatttcccaa tcgcaatatc cttaatatgg
    11461 atgaaaaaga ttgtcttaaa attattgaca aagatattta tgccacaaca ccaaaagagt
    11521 ttattgacaa aataaaagga acatatgttc ataacataat agccgatatt ggtactggtt
    11581 tacggggata tgaatgctat ctgatattta ctaattatat aaaaaagggg gaaaatgtcc
    11641 actacgaggc attagaagac tatgggcttg aatttatacc acaacaagaa attactttgg
    11701 gcacaacact caaaaaaaat cttatatttt ggaacgcaaa aacatttttc acacataagt
    11761 taaatgttgg agataaagtc tcatttattg atggactagg gaaaatgata aaaaccacta
    11821 taaaagaaac aagtgcaagg cttagcaata caggagagtg ttcattaata ttaaagttag
    11881 aagatgattc taatacaaaa cgtaaaaaat aaagggggct agaattagaa tgaatgaaga
    11941 ctatgaaatt tacagaatga atcaacgcct ttatggccag gcattggctc aagaagacct
    12001 taaaaattgg atttattcaa acattttcat aattaaaatt ggcactgtaa aggagtttaa
    12061 acatcaaact caagaagcta ttgttacaat acccgaattt gaagatttag aaattcacac
    12121 aaaaaatatc tctaatatca gtttagaact atcaaaaggt gataacgttt tactgcttca
    12181 atcaagcgtt aatatttttg ataaaaataa cgatattcac tttgacaaac atcattttta
    12241 tatacttagt gcaattagcc caaagacttt aaatctaatc tctgatactg ttaaaattaa
    12301 agcaaacaat aacattgaaa tagctaacca aacaactagc ttaaaaacaa ttctcaaaaa
    12361 tattgtaagt gctattgagg gtataaaagt cgtacccgca caaggaggcc cagcaattga
    12421 accagtcagc ctaaaaatag caaccactaa aattaattct gatattaata gtttgtttaa
    12481 gtaatttttg ctaaatatgg tataattact agtatggatt taagattagg caataatttc
    12541 gaattggtat ttaataacga tttatcactt gttgatggaa ttgatgaaca aaaacaaaga
    12601 tttttgatat ttttaaaaac cttaaggggt agtttaagct atgctcctca ttggggactg
    12661 gactatttct tgcttttaaa actgttaaaa attaacaatc ttcacgctgt aaaaaattat
    12721 tttcacgaaa tatctaaaga acttaactta gatttaataa atatttcaac tactatacaa
    12781 gacaacaaag cacacatatc cttttttttc tcaggcgatg ttttgaatat ggagtttaat
    12841 ttatgagtat agtttttgat tctgattttg gcattttaaa acgtacaatt aaggatattg
    12901 taagatcgaa aagagaatat ttgcgtgtaa attatggtat taatattgat gataaccaaa
    12961 gctcaattta taacattatt gcgtcttctt tagcattaat tgaagaagaa ataattaatg
    13021 agcttaatct ctttttttct aaaatgaaac cgggtggcac ttattgggct gctattgaag
    13081 aacacatttc ttctaaaagc acaacttaca gcgcggttcg cactgcttta cttaatcttg
    13141 atggggttga gcatactaat attaaaagtg cagctggtaa agccaacata tatctaattt
    13201 taaaggaaac tttactagac gatagtaaat ctaatattaa tagtcctaaa tttaaagcaa
    13261 aactttggga gacattatat ctaacaactc ctagtgggac tttacttgag ggagacatcg
    13321 aaattgatgg cctcaattca actggacaac ggaaatccta taaaatatcg ctagggaaaa
    13381 gaaaatatgt ttatatgaaa gtaaagtata aacttgacct taaaaactac ctctacttaa
    13441 atattgactc tcaaattagg gatatatatt ctaggattat ttcaaataac tattctgata
    13501 tgggaatcag ctttgaatat caagactttt ttgctccagt taatgaagtt aaaggaatta
    13561 agtttatgga aataagtgct tgtattaaag atacagacac tgagagtatt acaaaaattg
    13621 gtgatagcga ttttaaaaaa aatcaagata ttgccattaa tgatgacaca atgctacttt
    13681 tcaatatgac agatagattg cttattgata ttggatagtt aacaaatatg aaaataccca
    13741 atcttttcaa aaacaccgaa attcataaat ttatacgtac agaaacagaa tatgcacaag
    13801 cattgcttaa tgaacttaag tcccttaatt ccaacttcat gtccattaat gtaatagaaa
    13861 atataaaatc aagatatatt gcaatatgga tatctcaagt tttatctatc ttttatgcaa
    13921 aaactcaaac tttacaaagt attacaagca atattaatag tgttattttt gctttacgtc
    13981 atattggcac tgacgagtca tttagactga ttttcaagac ctttttaaat gtggacattg
    14041 aagttactac tcctgaagct ggggttattg atatctcttt aaaaggggta ataaaaacaa
    14101 actttactac atttatttcg cctagcacta agaaaggaaa acgactaaaa aagataattc
    14161 ttagagaaaa gaagccggga tacgctgcat ctaaaaaagc tttagtattt aactcacttc
    14221 ctaaaggcta tgatcattca atttatgctt ttataaaggg aattattcct attggtagag
    14281 ttctcaaaat taataataca gatggtaaca atattataac ttttaacaac taaggaggtt
    14341 ttatggctga tgatcaagaa aaattactaa ttgatgaaga agaaacggtt caaataaaag
    14401 atttaaataa ggttacgacc gttaacgata ctgatctttt actgcttgat gatggagctg
    14461 caagcagtaa tgctatcacc tttaaaaact ttttagatgc ttctaaagac aaaatattta
    14521 aaggagaagg attagactat tttaagcaga taattaagtc tacaattgcc gaagaacttg
    14581 cagctgataa agattttgta gaaaaaattt atgctaaaat aacggacaaa ttaattaaca
    14641 acgattctac taatatttct aaccttttta gtaaaattaa atcacgcctt acagatagca
    14701 tatcatcagc cactttatct agaagtgatg atcttttgat aatgccttca tcagatacta
    14761 ttcaaaaaac acccgttcct aaacatatac ttggagtacc atcaaatttt gcttatggca
    14821 gaactagaag tactacactt tatccttctg actatgagaa taacgcgata tctattaata
    14881 tggaatacaa tgatgatgta actcttattt tttctaaaag ttacgataat tctcccgttt
    14941 atcttgatat tgaaattcaa gtaaaaatca atgataatag gatgcagaaa aaatcattaa
    15001 aacttcagta ttctgatgaa actacataca atagggttta tgaaattgcg ggcccccgcg
    15061 gactattcac cagaattccc atttataaag gatggtatgt ccaaaaaaga gtctccttgt
    15121 atggagatcc attcccagat cttttaaaac tgtaaacttt ttagcaaaaa ttatgatttt
    15181 ggtatataat atacgtataa aaataaaaaa ttaaaatgaa ggattaaaaa atggatacta
    15241 ttaaattaac cgaacttctt atcaatttaa acgaaattaa acttatagcg gtaatgattt
    15301 ttgtaacagt gctggtttta ggagtattaa ttcttctcaa gcctttacta aaagacatat
    15361 tgactattgt aataggcaag atttttaaga atggtaatgg taatggcaaa aatcacatta
    15421 aaaaaagaga ttaacttatg aaattatcca aagataatgt tgagcttgga cttacgtctt
    15481 tatcaaccct tattgatata ttttctaaat ttgaagatga atttgatgaa attgcacata
    15541 aaggattctt tttggtttat gatctgtatt ctcattacaa attaatctat acagcaaata
    15601 tggaaagact tgagagtgca ttaaccccag caataaatgc ggcactcgct ccattaaatg
    15661 aaaaaatcaa tcaatgcatt gacttagtta attctgatga aaaaaatctc aaaatatcta
    15721 atgatctgaa attcaatcag gaaggaaaac ctatctataa ggaaagaata aataatgcaa
    15781 aataacacta ttggtttagg acttaattta ctatccagct taactaacat agctaaaact
    15841 gatacaaaca tagatcataa ttacattaat acttttagta aagtaataga ttttttctac
    15901 aaaacatata taagcacact aaaatctatg gaaacagctg agtcaactaa aatatttgaa
    15961 gaaatacaag acattttaaa atacaacatt gagataatag aggctatctc tactgataaa
    16021 agcaaaagaa ttatcacttc acttaaagca acacgtaaca aaatcatgaa agaatatatc
    16081 aaaatactta aaagaggtga aaatgcttaa aagattgcat tgtctactaa ttgctttgct
    16141 gctatgttgc accactattg ctaacctacc agaagagcca aaaccgccaa ttattcaaac
    16201 actaaaatct ttagctaaat atgaaacaca actttcagag tatgttatgt accttgtaac
    16261 atttttagct aaaacaaaag tcaaagttaa tgacccaaat tatccagaat atccttatcc
    16321 agacttatca acactaaaag acgaacactc cataactgca gtaaaacaca atatcaacat
    16381 atatttagag tacattaaaa aaacaaaacc aatagcggaa aaagtctata ataaatattc
    16441 ccaattaaaa atgtaaatta caaaaaggtt tttcttgcaa gaaattctac tttataatta
    16501 aattggcttt tacaacagaa gaaaatctag atattaaatt tactttaatc taatatctag
    16561 attttaacat tttcaacatg aatatttact aattaattag tgccctcttc gaggaacttt
    16621 attactttgt ctatctgttc tacagcgttt ttagacattt tatccccatt accagaagta
    16681 ttgcttccaa gaagtggtac agttactcca actaattttg cttctgacca tatttttctt
    16741 tttgaaatat cctgatcctt gtcagtaatg ttttcaatgg tatttttagc tgcttttaac
    16801 gctgctaatt tggccgctaa tttatcctga aaggaatttt gcaaatttaa tagtttttct
    16861 ttaagctctg cattgcctat atcttttaaa ttttctttta attcatttat tttgtcttta
    16921 taatctttaa atttgcctcc agaagaatca tttacaagag ctaaaacatc ctccattaat
    16981 gaatctattt ctttcttttc ttctacatat gctttacaag ccattacaaa taacattgat
    17041 gcaaaaaata atttaaatat gtttttattt ctcattagtt actcctatat tcaataataa
    17101 tgaaataaaa gctagcacaa cattcgaaaa atataaatct ctcaattaat atttttaaag
    17161 atttttaaaa ataagctcta taattacaag aataaatttt atttttactc aacatattgt
    17221 actggagata aggaaaggaa ataacaatga aaatcatcaa catattattt tgtttatttt
    17281 tactactact aaatagctgc aattctaatg ataatgacac tttaaaaaac aatgcacaac
    17341 aaacaaaaag caggggaaag cgtgatttaa cccaaaaaga agcaacacca gaaaaaccta
    17401 aatctaaaga agaactactt agagaaaagc tatctgaaga ccagaaaaca caccttgact
    17461 ggttaaaaga agctctgggt aatgatggag aatttgataa atttttagga tatgatgaaa
    17521 gcaaaataaa atctgcactt aatcatataa agagtgaact tgataagtgt actggggata
    17581 attctgaaca acaaaaaagc accttcaaac aaacagttca gggtttcttt agcggcggca
    17641 atatagataa ttttgcaaac aatgcggtta gtaactgcaa caatggtggt tcctaatagc
    17701 taacagcccc ctatttgggg gctttaatat tgctatgctg caaatatata attaaattgt
    17761 ctttcttttt tcaacatgca aaagaatttt aatacttttg ttttataaac gtctcgatta
    17821 tcagacataa atactttaag cttatttaga tcatcaaatc tattagtttt attgaaatat
    17881 ttttttaaaa tatttaccca atattctata ctcttaagct cagcattctt tttaaaaaga
    17941 tcttctaaag catcatcatt atcagtacat aatgcccgaa taagagcatt tatattattt
    18001 ttttcttcac cttcatttac ccaatttttt atattaaaca gtgcgtctct aaaaatttca
    18061 tagcaataag ccttgccaga tttcaagttt ttattaaagc tgtttagttg atttttttct
    18121 tgatttatgt cctttttttg ttcttgtttt tgattaacac taacttgctt gctaggcata
    18181 gaattttcgt tttcgtgatt attgtaaata ggtgctgcat cagtatcaaa ttcacttttt
    18241 atgtcaagat acgcaactaa agcatacctt ttaaaataag taatagctgc accaacaagt
    18301 tgtggcattg tattcaaatt tttagaccca ttttcaccgt tccattgtaa tttatctgta
    18361 tgaattaatg tatcaagcga ctctttgtat ccagtacttt tactgtaaaa tgtagtccta
    18421 acaacaggaa cttcaccatt tttaccatac acaaaagttg gaaattgcca aaaaccaagc
    18481 tttaaattgt gattttttat aacattttga attacttcta ctatgacatt gaaatcttga
    18541 tacttatatc cgtatccttt aagacttttg tcaatacgtg gcaagttcat tcttaaagta
    18601 tccatatcat ttaaaaagtc tatttctgct tgaatattat tttgtatttc ttgattatta
    18661 ttgtttgaaa cattgttcat gttttcctcc tttatttagt aataaataag tatatagcaa
    18721 aaactatttt tgtcaggctt tttacaaaaa tttttacaaa aaagaagtgg gacttaacca
    18781 aactcttttc ttaaagaatc tcgttaagtc cccactatat tattattttt tgcaaattac
    18841 taaataaagg tagtcaaact gaaatatgtt caaataacta cgctgtttgt agtgtagccc
    18901 aatttttaat taaaatcaat caatcttttt actaagttat aaaaagtata ttaatttaac
    18961 aaaattaata attaaaattt aatatttttt tagaaaagta tttactttta aatcaaaatt
    19021 ttgcattata ttatttgtaa ttattaataa ctaaataaag gagaaaatat gaaagatttt
    19081 ctaaataaca taaaaagtct aacttgctac aacaaacacc aacacaaatt aatatctctt
    19141 acttcaacac tagactttct aaacaaaaaa gataagaaat acacgcaaca aaacatactt
    19201 tattatttta atgaaaatct aaaaagaaat ggtctagctc ccactactct aagaacaatg
    19261 caaaattatc tttataaatt agaaaaagta ttaaaagtta caactaatta ctaccaacac
    19321 atgggtgtaa attgtgggac tgaaatttat tataaactaa agtatcctaa aaaagaatgt
    19381 taccagaaaa tcaacaagta ctttgaagag cgaaaaaact ctagatttaa atctagagtt
    19441 aataaccatt ttaaagacga tatttctaaa aatggtagtg taaattcagt ggagtgttta
    19501 agtaataaaa ataatataaa agaagaaaga aagattaaag aaatagaaaa atatcaagta
    19561 ataaagtatt tcaataaaag caacttgtta tgtaaagaaa ttcttccgtt tttattaaca
    19621 ttaaatgttg ataaagatac tatgattaaa ataatcaaaa acataaaaag agttgaaaat
    19681 aaattgctaa aaaacacaaa tttaaataaa tcttgcttta aagaaaagca agagaaacta
    19741 aaaagaattt taaataacac tcagaaagaa ttcaaacaaa atggatataa ccccgaacaa
    19801 ttaaagataa atttacaaaa agtatacgaa agttacaaat ttaagcccca ttttattatt
    19861 gaaaatcata aatatagcga tttaaacaat ataaagagta aattagaaaa gtcgattgaa
    19921 agaaaaaaag aaaatcctca acaaaattat caaaatttaa aggaaaacat tttcaatatc
    19981 cttattgaac aactaaaaaa agaaacaaat attgaaattc taaagccaat tatcaaaaaa
    20041 tatttgaata accaaaagaa aatagaatac aataaagtat ttggtacata tcatcttgaa
    20101 ttattagaaa taataaaaaa tgaaaaaaat tctttaacca cagaagaatt taacataaag
    20161 gccgtatgag gatttaacat ggaaaatgca ccagaaccta ttgaagctgt aaaaaaaggc
    20221 aaatgtaaag ttgaatgcca aaataaagaa cgctttattt taattgaaaa agaaaatggt
    20281 aaagcaatgt accatacaaa aataatgatg gatatttata aatttggagt atatgagaaa
    20341 aaacacgaat ttagattatc attgagggcc ttatttaatg gagaaagaat tgttgaagaa
    20401 actcatttat acccaattaa agaaggagat aagtttattg gtatttttta tggctacaga
    20461 aaaccaataa aaaagccatt aataaagtat caaataaacg gggctagaaa agcatatgca
    20521 ttagcaaggg catattatat ggaatttaga tttaaagccg gaagtgtctt ttgctatttc
    20581 aagggattat atcgattatt agataaaaaa agaacaaata atcattacaa caaagtttta
    20641 tttagtatgt ttacggattt agaacaacaa gtgtataaat tttatgggaa aaaatacccg
    20701 gaacaaggac cgttaataaa atggataata aaaaacctaa aataataaca atagcgtcaa
    20761 tcaagggcgg tgttggtaaa agcacaagtg caattatatt tgcaacctta ttggctcaaa
    20821 aatataaggt attattaata gatatagata ctcaagcatc caccactagt tattattatg
    20881 atgatataca aaaatccagt atagatttaa gaaaaaataa tatatatgaa gttttaatag
    20941 aaaaattaga tattaatcga tcaatcgtta atgtagcgaa taatttagat ttaataccta
    21001 gttatttgac tttacatagt ataaatgctt ttggttataa gcacactttt gatgaattta
    21061 gattaaaaaa agagcttaaa catatagatg ttggatataa ttttattata attgatactc
    21121 ccccaagttt ggattttact ttaactaatg ctttagtttg ttgtaacaat gtaattgtcc
    21181 ccttgacagc agaaaaatgg acaattgaaa gttttgacct tttgaaattt tttatggaaa
    21241 aaataggtgt agaattgcct acttatttta taataacgag atttaaaaaa aataatacac
    21301 ataagcaatt gttggaaatg ctgaactcca aagaaaattt tttaggaatg atatcagaaa
    21361 gagaagattt aaatagaaga attgctagta attcttcttt tgattttcaa atggattata
    21421 taaaagagta taaaaattca ttaatgaatt tttatgcaaa attaaaataa ttataattat
    21481 aagttcgacg cgttgaactt ataattaagg aggcttgtta tgaaaaataa tacaaaatta
    21541 ataatcaata aaagggatat tgattctgag gggaatgcat tacttgtaga ttcttctaat
    21601 gttagtaaaa atggtgttga aacagatcgt tataatactt tgaaaaagaa attgtatgta
    21661 aaccttagag aaggagtttc taatagagta gaatgtatga aaatcttaaa agaaattaaa
    21721 gataatgaat actataaact tgatggatac aaaagtttcg atgcttttat aaaggattat
    21781 gatgttgcaa aaactcaagc gtataactat ttaaaaattg ccaatgcaat agaagcagga
    21841 gttattgagg aacaatatgt attagataat ggatttagat taatattaag tgtattgaaa
    21901 gataaagaaa gtccagtatt gaaaaaatct aaacaaaact caataaaacc attgagattt
    21961 caacttaaaa ctcaagaaag ttatgatttt tacaaaagca atgctaaatt tacaagtttt
    22021 atgatgcaag agatttttga aaatcaaaaa gatttgatta gtaaactttt aaaaatgtat
    22081 aaacaattaa aaggataatc tatgaacaat ttagcataca aaacatataa catagaaagt
    22141 ataaaaaacg aatttttaaa tatagggttt agcaaggaag caatagattt tgtttttctg
    22201 cataatgata attacaactt tgaattttta aaagagaaaa taattgatat agagaagaat
    22261 ttgcaaaaag acatatctaa tttagatgcc aaaatagaca atgtggaaaa gaatttaaat
    22321 ttaaaaatag atggtttgaa tatcaaaata gacaatgtag aaaagagctt aaatgccaaa
    22381 atagatagtt tagatactaa gatagataat gtagagaaga atttaaatat taaaatagat
    22441 agtgttaaaa atgaacttaa ttctaaaata gatagtttag acgccaaaat agacaatgta
    22501 gaaaagagct taaatgccaa aatagatagt ttagatacta agatagataa tgtagaaaaa
    22561 actttgcaaa aagatatatc tagcttgaat actaaaatag atagtgtaga aaaaacctta
    22621 caaaaggata tatttaacct agataataaa ataaatgttt taaaaaacga acttactgca
    22681 agtaatagaa caatacaagt aattttaata atgggaataa cacttgctcc aattatttat
    22741 tctatattca ataagtattt tttaaattaa gaatgattaa aattttataa agtaataagt
    22801 tagtatatag ctttaaagta gaaattattt gaatttttta acaagagaat ttaaataggt
    22861 tcttttattt taacaaatac aaaataattt taattctaaa ttgaactgaa tttaatcgtt
    22921 tagtgagttt atctaaaata aattgagcta agcccgcggc tttattaagc tctttaacat
    22981 gagaattgaa taaagctttt atttattata ataatttctg taaaaagcct gacaaaaata
    23041 gtttttgtta tacatatgta tatgtatagc taaaaaaata tattgctatc aaaaaaatcc
    23101 aattaagttg ggtttagcta agttctttaa caagagaatt taaataagcc caactatttt
    23161 tttgtaaaaa tttttgtaaa aaagttggca aaaatagttt ttgctatata cttatttatt
    23221 actaaataaa ggaggaaaac atgaacaatg tttcaaacaa taataatcca caagacaata
    23281 ttcaaggaga gctcaaaatg ataagtatta atcaacaaag ttttactggt tgtgaaatat
    23341 ttgaggaaaa atcttctccc attaaagaaa aaagtaaatt aagtaagata ggtaagaaat
    23401 taccaggaat aagcagtcaa gaatgtttta gatttaatcg aaatattgat tttagtgtgc
    23461 aaagaaacaa gttagataaa tacggtgcta gtgaagtagg cagtattctt gttggaggtg
    23521 ctgggctgaa agatttaatg ataaacagag tgcttaaata ttttgatatg agcctacctt
    23581 ttgaagagaa tttatatatg ctcaagggca aagagttaga gaatttagga tttagagagt
    23641 ttgttaaagc atacggtgat aatattgata ttttatataa aaataaatat gccaacggtg
    23701 ttgataagta taattatttc aaaaaaatgg gcagttcaga aactttagtg ggctcaacaa
    23761 ttgatggctg gtttattaat aataatggcg atttagaact attagagatt aaaagtagcg
    23821 actctaatta tatgagtagt gctattgctg agtacaataa aaatggcaat tttttaagca
    23881 gtaaatattt tttcaaatat tatgtacaag cacaagtgca gctagcgtgc actgggcttg
    23941 agtattgtaa tttgttcttt ttaatagatg ctgcaccaat taactgtaag attaaaagag
    24001 atgaggcctt aatatcaaaa gtgtttgaat ttgttaataa atgtgaatta gaaattataa
    24061 atttgaaaaa agatatttat agtaactata gagaggaata cttaatggca cataatttta
    24121 acgaggatac gtttataaaa cttgttgaag atttagtaga aaggagtgat ttttatagtt
    24181 ctggagttga gtttgattgg gcaagagaat ttatagaata tgttgattgt gcagaccttg
    24241 aaattaagga taatcaatct gctgaaaatc ttgcgtatga tttaatggag attgatagtc
    24301 tacaaaaaga attaaataga atccaaaacg aaaataaaaa aagagaaaag cccattaaag
    24361 ataggttgaa gatgctaatt tacaatatta cgaatacata tccactaatt gagcagttaa
    24421 attataaatt tggagagttt gtgtttactc ttgaccctaa gaaaagggca atatcagata
    24481 gattaaaggg actgctgcca acaagtggta cagtattttt ccctagcaat atagcatttg
    24541 caaataatgt tagtgtcccc atgtgaatgg gtgcactaaa aaattaaaaa aataaattta
    24601 atataggagg attaattaat gcttattaat aaaataaaac aagataatag aactttaaga
    24661 ccggagatac aaaaatgggg ttgttacttt ttgtgtctac attactatac aagtctattt
    24721 aagcaacgtg aatttaatgc gtatgagata aatgcagcgt attatagatt tataggactt
    24781 ggatatatta agagcaattg ttttattata aatccatgta tgatacttaa ttattacgga
    24841 attagaagta gcgtgagata tgaatcttta aattatttag gtgcagccaa tgaatttgaa
    24901 ataagtgaag ttaaaatcga taaggttaat ggatatcact ttatagcaac aaaaaataaa
    24961 gaaatattat atgattcact tgacttgaaa cctcgtggaa aaatatttaa agtaacttca
    25021 aagcgcatat ttagactaaa gtagtttttt taaagtttaa ggttattttt catgcattta
    25081 taagcgtgaa ttttgttagc agcagagagt ccataaatat tatcaatttc attggttgaa
    25141 tgatatttca taagttcttt aatctggaaa gagttatagc cattagattt taaatttgaa
    25201 ataaataaat ttctaaataa atgaagagat ttattagcac gaaagcctga ttttttaaga
    25261 agaattttaa attttttaga aatattgata atgctaattt gattatcttt aaatttatgt
    25321 ttggtttttt ggaaaaggta ggtacgcctt gagtcgagat ttttgtcatt aaagtaattt
    25381 tcgtgagctt tttgaatagc ctcaaattct tcagatttga tgacaatttc tctaatgcaa
    25441 gtgatatttc tttttttagc tacatttact tttatattgt agaaagtttc tccagttttg
    25501 cttagtagcg gggtaatatc ttgcatttta actttttgaa tttctgcacc cctgcaccca
    25561 cttattgcga gtagatgtag aaaccaacca gaaattgggt cagtttgttt taatgttttg
    25621 acgcattttt caattatttt gctacttttt gaggttaaat aaaacttagg agttggtttt
    25681 gaagattttt tagtaggctt agaagaaatt tttagtgaat ttttaagaat tttattttca
    25741 tttaccacat tttgataatc ttgaaatagt ttgagcataa aatccatatt gaaattattt
    25801 aaattaaaat aattattcat atctataaaa tcctctcctt agaagtgtta cttttaaatt
    25861 aagtaaaagt aataaaaatt taataaaaat gtaatttata ttttatcaaa aacctaaaat
    25921 tttagtcaaa ttttgggtgt tctcattgca tgcgaaattt gggttgtgga gtggctgtga
    25981 taaacagaat aggcattttt tgagggtgtc ggataagaaa gacagtatac tttatctaat
    26041 atatagcaaa gactttgaaa tttaagttgt atggattttg tagtcttttg taatgagtgg
    26101 tgcatttgca atggagagat tttggggagt tggttaaaat tatatttgcg ttttgttaat
    26161 atgtaatagc tgaatgtaac aaaattatat atttaaatct ttgaaaaatt gtaattattc
    26221 ggtgttgcgt tagatttaag acttatggag caacttatga ataagaaaat gtttattatt
    26281 tgtgctattt ttgcgctgat agtttcttgc aagaattacg caagtggtga agatgtaaaa
    26341 aaaagtttag aacaagattt aaaaggaaaa gttaagggat ttttagatac aaaaaaagaa
    26401 gagttttttg gagattttaa aaaaccagaa gcaaaagttc aaccaaagga tgaagaatct
    26461 atgcaagctg atgagcctca ggagcagggc gaagatcaag tggttcaagg tgttgctgaa
    26521 gatcaaaaat taaaagaaga aattgaacaa aaaataaaag aattaaagga taagatagag
    26581 aagtcggatc ctaaaagtgt ttctcttaaa acatattctg attatgaaaa ggaaatagaa
    26641 gaattaaagg aaaaactaaa agataaagaa aagtttgaaa aagaattaga aatccttgag
    26701 aaagctttaa atgaaaaaat agagaaaaga aaaaaagaat tagaagagtc tcaaaaaaaa
    26761 tttgaagaac ttaagggtca agttgaatct gcaattggaa taactgatgg agaaagggct
    26821 aaaaatcaag ggaaagttgg aatagaagcc ttgcggcatg ctcggggttt gggctttaaa
    26881 aatatttcta gtggtaatag tactagcgat atagctaaag aaataatagt aagctcgctt
    26941 aaaaagattg aagaagagct tgaagagctt aaaaagttag agaaagaatc taaagattct
    27001 aataaaaaag aatagaaaaa ttttttttac aatcataaat tataatataa caagactcac
    27061 agcgagtctt gttatattat ttaaaatacg tactatattt cttgtatagt ttttgaaagc
    27121 tatcaagatc aaaagttata gaactagtta atttctcagg atcttcactt tcaggaattt
    27181 caattgttat tgttacggtt ttatgtttta ataattttgg cagtaaattt tctatgcccg
    27241 gatcagaggt tcttagatta atcctaatat attctgaaag cttattatat gaattattcc
    27301 aaatttccca cataactcta ttatttacaa atttttgatt taattctctt attatttttt
    27361 cggggccatt atcaaaaaaa aatttaactt tcactttact aatgtttgca cgtatatcat
    27421 ttaacatagg gtatggattg ttaaactttg ctttgtaatg gtattctaag ttaaaaccca
    27481 tataagaggt ttctttgccg tctttaatat cctttaaagt ggtaaaacta agacgactta
    27541 attgttcatc ttctcctata aagatagtag aaaaaccccc ttcatcagca ctaagagttt
    27601 gaaaaaagga tatgtgcgta tctgttttgc ctttcttatg ataatatttt tccatatatc
    27661 ccttgtattg agattgatca taagaaaaac ttattgttac ttttaaaaat aataaaaata
    27721 ataaaaatat ttgtttttga ttcatataaa tgctcctttt tggatatttg aaatgtttgg
    27781 tttttatatt aataaatatt gtaaatatag ggcagttgtt aataggtata aagaaattaa
    27841 taatttatgt taattgaatt aacaaattgc tttactattt agagtaacaa tttgttaatt
    27901 ttgttatttt aggagaattt tcttgaaaag agccaaaagg tcttttgatg attatgttgc
    27961 atattttaga gaaggattgt tagatgatag ggaaatagcg gataaattgg gggtttctag
    28021 ggtaaatgtg tggaggatga ggaaaaaatg ggaaagtgga gaaagtgttg ttaaccaaga
    28081 ctctagagta acaattagtg aagatacttt agaacacctt ttatcacaaa cttttaaatc
    28141 agaagttaac gctaggaaag ttataagtga attagatata gagtgtgcta atttaaaatt
    28201 aggatttata cgtgcattta agcaatattc tagtgttgaa cttactggta tgcgaactaa
    28261 aatagaaaat ttaagagccg aaattgatgc tttaaataaa gcaagtagta aaaaaaacaa
    28321 gcaagttgtt aatggagaaa ttaattcttt aaaaagcgag cttgatgaat atataaagga
    28381 gtgttcaata agagaaatgg agctttacta tgaatgtatg aaaaaactta caactgctaa
    28441 tgaggctgaa agcaaaagca actacaaaaa tagtaaaggg cacaagtgaa cttatatcaa
    28501 acaaaacttt ttacaacact acaaaaggaa tacaaaaata aatatggagt tgatatatca
    28561 caatttgtaa agctaacaaa ttcttcaatt aattttgata agtttgaaga aaaacagtta
    28621 actttaaaac aaaaaaatgt gataaaaagt attaaaaaga ataatgaaaa aaagattata
    28681 ctcagcggcg gcatagctag cggcaaaacg tatcttgcat gctatctttt tctcaaaagt
    28741 ttaattgaaa ataaaaagtt atattctagc gatacgaata attttattat tgggaattca
    28801 caacgctcag ttgaagttaa tgttttggga caatttgaaa agctatgtaa acttcttaaa
    28861 attccttata ttccaagaca tacaaataat tcatatattc tgattgattc actacgtatt
    28921 aatctatatg gtggagataa ggcaagtgat tttgaaagat ttaggggaag taattcggca
    28981 cttatttttg ttaatgaggc tacaacttta cacaagcaaa ctttagagga ggtcttaaaa
    29041 agactaagat gcgggcaaga aactattatt tttgatacta atcccgatca tccagaacac
    29101 tattttaaaa ccgattatat tgataatata gcgaccttta agacatataa ttttacaact
    29161 tatgataatg tgctacttag taaaggattt gtcgaaacac aagaaaagct atataaagat
    29221 ataccatcat ataaagcaag agttttgcta ggtgagtgga tagcaagcac tgattcaatt
    29281 tttacacaaa taaatattac tgatgattat gtatttacta gcccgatagc atatttagac
    29341 ccagcattta gtgttggcgg ggataacact gcattatgtg ttatggagcg agttgatgat
    29401 aagtattatg cttttgtatt tcaagaccaa agaccagcta atgatcctta tattatgaat
    29461 atggtaaaga ctgttataga aaatttcaat gtgcatacac tgtatttaga ggatagagat
    29521 aatacaaaag gtgctggtgg attgacccgt gaatacatct tgctaagaag taatataagc
    29581 caatatttta gaattgttcc agttaagcca aagtctaata aatttagcag aataacaacg
    29641 ttaattacgc cgtttactta caaaaaactt tacattacaa agtacagtag ttcttctgta
    29701 tttaatgata tttattcgta taagggggat agcaaaaccc atgatgatgc tcttgatgca
    29761 atgtctgcag catatttgat gttgtcttta ggatatagag agcgaagtgt tcactttggc
    29821 aatcaaagat ttttgtaa
//
